# Supplementary material for: MozClo: An Expanded MoClo Toolset for Large Multigene Assembly and Plant Transformations
Source: bioRxiv preprint, doi:10.64898/2026.07.09.737387, version 1 (2026-07-10)
Supplement: Plasmid Sequences [file 737387_file05.zip › MRA-L0-A.gb]

LOCUS       MRA-L0-A                3040 bp    DNA     circular SYN 07-JUL-2026
DEFINITION  synthetic circular DNA
ACCESSION   .
VERSION     .
KEYWORDS    .
SOURCE      synthetic DNA construct
  ORGANISM  synthetic DNA construct
REFERENCE   1  (bases 1 to 3040)
  AUTHORS   .
  TITLE     Direct Submission
  JOURNAL   Exported Jul 9, 2026 from SnapGene 8.2.2
            https://www.snapgene.com
FEATURES             Location/Qualifiers
     source          1..3040
                     /mol_type="other DNA"
                     /organism="synthetic DNA construct"
     CDS             197..1207
                     /codon_start=1
                     /label=Sm/Sp no DraIII
                     /label=Sm/Sp\no\DraIII
                     /note="/vntifkey=4"
                     /translation="MRSRNWSRTLTERSGGNGAVAVFMACYDCFFGVQSMPRASKQQAR
                     YAVGRCLMLWSSNDVTQQGSRPKTKLNIMREAVIAEVSTQLSEVVGVIERHLEPTLLAV
                     HLYGSAVDGGLKPHSDIDLLVTVTVRLDETTRRALINDLLETSASPGESEILRAVEVTI
                     VVHDDIIPWRYPAKRELQFGEWQRNDILAGIFEPATIDIDLAILLTKAREHSVALVGPA
                     AEELFDPVPEQDLFEALNETLTLWNSPPDWAGDERNVVLTLSRIWYSAVTGKIAPKDVA
                     ADWAMERLPAQYQPVILEARQAYLGQEEDRLASRADQLEEFVHYVKGEITKVVGK"
     misc_feature    1367..1981
                     /label=rep (pMB1)
                     /label=rep\(pMB1)
                     /note="/vntifkey=21"
     primer_bind     2201..2217
                     /label=M13-R
     primer_bind     2219..2239
                     /label=CMV-F
     primer_bind     2241..2260
                     /label=pBAD-F
     promoter        2328..2492
                     /label=Lac Promoter
     primer_bind     2481..2497
                     /label=M13-R
     CDS             2493..2813
                     /codon_start=1
                     /label=LacZ
                     /translation="MTMITPSLHACRSTLEDPRVPSSNSLAVVLQRRDWENPGVTQLNR
                     LAAHPPFASWRNSEEARTDRPSQQLRSLNGEWRLMRYFLLTHLCGISHRIWCTLSTICS
                     DAA"
     terminator      2817..2905
                     /label=Lac Term
     primer_bind     complement(2973..2995)
                     /label=M13F
     primer_bind     complement(2997..3016)
                     /label=CMV-R
     primer_bind     complement(3018..3040)
                     /label=pGEX5
ORIGIN
        1 ttacggcctc gtgatacgcc tatttttata ggttaatgtc atgataataa tggtttctta
       61 gacgtcaggt ggcacttttc ggggaaatgt gcgcggaacc cctatttgtt tatttttcta
      121 aatacattca aatatgtatc cgctcatgag acaataaccc tgataaatgc ttcaataata
      181 ttgaaaaagg aagagtatgc gctcacgcaa ctggtccaga accttgaccg aacgcagcgg
      241 tggtaacggc gcagtggcgg ttttcatggc ttgttatgac tgtttttttg gggtacagtc
      301 tatgcctcgg gcatccaagc agcaagcgcg ttacgccgtg ggtcgatgtt tgatgttatg
      361 gagcagcaac gatgttacgc agcagggcag tcgccctaaa acaaagttaa acatcatgag
      421 ggaagcggtg atcgccgaag tatcgactca actatcagag gtagttggcg tcatcgagcg
      481 ccatctcgaa ccgacgttgc tggccgtaca tttgtacggc tccgcagtgg atggcggcct
      541 gaagccacac agcgatattg atttgctggt tacggtgacc gtaaggcttg atgaaacaac
      601 gcggcgagct ttgatcaacg accttttgga aacttcggct tcccctggag agagcgagat
      661 tctccgcgct gtagaagtca ccattgttgt gcacgacgac atcattccgt ggcgttatcc
      721 agctaagcgc gaactgcaat ttggagaatg gcagcgcaat gacattcttg caggtatctt
      781 cgagccagcc acgatcgaca ttgatctggc tatcttgctg acaaaagcaa gagaacatag
      841 cgttgccttg gtaggtccag cggcggagga actctttgat ccggttcctg aacaggatct
      901 atttgaggcg ctaaatgaaa ccttaacgct atggaactcg ccgcccgact gggctggcga
      961 tgagcgaaat gtagtgctta cgttgtcccg catttggtac agcgcagtaa ccggcaaaat
     1021 cgcgccgaag gatgtcgctg ccgactgggc aatggagcgc ctgccggccc agtatcagcc
     1081 cgtcatactt gaagctagac aggcttatct tggacaagaa gaagatcgct tggcctcgcg
     1141 cgcagatcag ttggaagaat ttgtccatta cgtaaaaggc gagatcacca aggtagtcgg
     1201 caaataactg tcagaccaag tttactcata tatactttag attgatttaa aacttcattt
     1261 ttaatttaaa aggatctagg tgaagatcct ttttgataat ctcatgacca aaatccctta
     1321 acgtgagttt tcgttccact gagcgtcaga ccccgtagaa aagatcaaag gatcttcttg
     1381 agatcctttt tttctgcgcg taatctgctg cttgcaaaca aaaaaaccac cgctaccagc
     1441 ggtggtttgt ttgccggatc aagagctacc aactcttttt ccgaaggtaa ctggcttcag
     1501 cagagcgcag ataccaaata ctgtccttct agtgtagccg tagttaggcc accacttcaa
     1561 gaactctgta gcaccgccta catacctcgc tctgctaatc ctgttaccag tggctgctgc
     1621 cagtggcgat aagtcgtgtc ttaccgggtt ggactcaaga cgatagttac cggataaggc
     1681 gcagcggtcg ggctgaacgg ggggttcgtg cacacagccc agcttggagc gaacgaccta
     1741 caccgaactg agatacctac agcgtgagct atgagaaagc gccacgcttc ccgaagggag
     1801 aaaggcggac aggtatccgg taagcggcag ggtcggaaca ggagagcgca cgagggagct
     1861 tccaggggga aacgcctggt atctttatag tcctgtcggg tttcgccacc tctgacttga
     1921 gcgtcgattt ttgtgatgct cgtcaggggg gcggagccta tggaaaaacg ccagcaacgc
     1981 ggccttttta cggttcctgg ccttttgctg gccttttgct cacatgttct ttcctgcgtt
     2041 atcccctgat tctgtggata accgtattac cgcctttgag tgagctgata ccgctcgccg
     2101 cagccgaacg accgagcgca gcgagtcagt gagcgaggaa gcggaagagc gcccaatacg
     2161 caaaccgcct ctccccgcgc gttggccgat tcattaacta caggaaacag ctatgactcg
     2221 caaatgggcg gtaggcgtgt atgccatagc atttttatcc gaattcggat ccctgcagaa
     2281 gcttctcgag tctagagata tccccgggga cctcattgtc ttctgccgca gctggcacga
     2341 caggtttgcc gactggaaag cgggcagtga gcgcaacgca attaatgtga gttagctcac
     2401 tcattaggca ccccaggctt tacactttat gcttccggct cgtatgttgt gtggaattgt
     2461 gagcggataa caatttcaca caggaaacag ctatgaccat gattacgcca agcttgcatg
     2521 cctgcaggtc gactctagag gatccccggg taccgagctc gaattcactg gccgtcgttt
     2581 tacaacgccg cgactgggaa aatcctggcg ttacccaact taatcgcctt gcagcacatc
     2641 cccctttcgc cagctggcgt aatagcgaag aggcccgcac cgatcgccct tcccaacagt
     2701 tgcgcagcct gaatggcgaa tggcgcctga tgcggtattt tctccttacg catctgtgcg
     2761 gtatttcaca ccgcatatgg tgcactctca gtacaatctg ctctgatgcc gcatagttaa
     2821 gccagccccg acacccgcca acacccgctg acgcgccctg acgggcttgt ctgctcccgg
     2881 catccgctta cagacaagct gtgacgcaag aagacaacga gttcggatcc gaattcaagc
     2941 ttctgcagtc tagactcgag cccggggata tctacaacgt cgtgactggg aaaactcctt
     3001 acgggacttt cctacttcac caaacgtggc ttgccagccc
//
