# Supplementary material for: MozClo: An Expanded MoClo Toolset for Large Multigene Assembly and Plant Transformations
Source: bioRxiv preprint, doi:10.64898/2026.07.09.737387, version 1 (2026-07-10)
Supplement: Plasmid Sequences [file 737387_file05.zip › MRA-L0-B.gb]

LOCUS       MRA-L0-B                3040 bp    DNA     circular SYN 02-FEB-2022
DEFINITION  synthetic circular DNA
ACCESSION   .
VERSION     .
KEYWORDS    .
SOURCE      synthetic DNA construct
  ORGANISM  recombinant plasmid
REFERENCE   1  (bases 1 to 3040)
  AUTHORS   Cory
  TITLE     Direct Submission
  JOURNAL   Exported Jul 9, 2026 from SnapGene 8.2.2
            https://www.snapgene.com
FEATURES             Location/Qualifiers
     source          1..3040
                     /mol_type="other DNA"
                     /organism="recombinant plasmid"
     CDS             197..1207
                     /codon_start=1
                     /label=Sm/Sp no DraIII
                     /label=Sm/Sp\no\DraIII
                     /note="/vntifkey=4"
                     /translation="MRSRNWSRTLTERSGGNGAVAVFMACYDCFFGVQSMPRASKQQAR
                     YAVGRCLMLWSSNDVTQQGSRPKTKLNIMREAVIAEVSTQLSEVVGVIERHLEPTLLAV
                     HLYGSAVDGGLKPHSDIDLLVTVTVRLDETTRRALINDLLETSASPGESEILRAVEVTI
                     VVHDDIIPWRYPAKRELQFGEWQRNDILAGIFEPATIDIDLAILLTKAREHSVALVGPA
                     AEELFDPVPEQDLFEALNETLTLWNSPPDWAGDERNVVLTLSRIWYSAVTGKIAPKDVA
                     ADWAMERLPAQYQPVILEARQAYLGQEEDRLASRADQLEEFVHYVKGEITKVVGK"
     misc_feature    1367..1981
                     /label=rep (pMB1)
                     /label=rep\(pMB1)
                     /note="/vntifkey=21"
     primer_bind     2201..2217
                     /label=M13-R
     primer_bind     2219..2239
                     /label=CMV-F
     primer_bind     2241..2260
                     /label=pBAD-F
     misc_feature    2312..2315
                     /label=Universal Adapter B
     promoter        2328..2492
                     /label=Lac Promoter
     primer_bind     2481..2497
                     /label=M13-R
     CDS             2493..2813
                     /codon_start=1
                     /label=LacZ
                     /translation="MTMITPSLHACRSTLEDPRVPSSNSLAVVLQRRDWENPGVTQLNR
                     LAAHPPFASWRNSEEARTDRPSQQLRSLNGEWRLMRYFLLTHLCGISHRIWCTLSTICS
                     DAA"
     terminator      2817..2905
                     /label=Lac Term
     misc_feature    2918..2921
                     /label=Universal Adapter B
     primer_bind     complement(2973..2995)
                     /label=M13F
     primer_bind     complement(2997..3016)
                     /label=CMV-R
     primer_bind     complement(3018..3040)
                     /label=pGEX5
ORIGIN
        1 ttacggcctc gtgatacgcc tatttttata ggttaatgtc atgataataa tggtttctta
       61 gacgtcaggt ggcacttttc ggggaaatgt gcgcggaacc cctatttgtt tatttttcta
      121 aatacattca aatatgtatc cgctcatgag acaataaccc tgataaatgc ttcaataata
      181 ttgaaaaagg aagagtatgc gctcacgcaa ctggtccaga accttgaccg aacgcagcgg
      241 tggtaacggc gcagtggcgg ttttcatggc ttgttatgac tgtttttttg gggtacagtc
      301 tatgcctcgg gcatccaagc agcaagcgcg ttacgccgtg ggtcgatgtt tgatgttatg
      361 gagcagcaac gatgttacgc agcagggcag tcgccctaaa acaaagttaa acatcatgag
      421 ggaagcggtg atcgccgaag tatcgactca actatcagag gtagttggcg tcatcgagcg
      481 ccatctcgaa ccgacgttgc tggccgtaca tttgtacggc tccgcagtgg atggcggcct
      541 gaagccacac agcgatattg atttgctggt tacggtgacc gtaaggcttg atgaaacaac
      601 gcggcgagct ttgatcaacg accttttgga aacttcggct tcccctggag agagcgagat
      661 tctccgcgct gtagaagtca ccattgttgt gcacgacgac atcattccgt ggcgttatcc
      721 agctaagcgc gaactgcaat ttggagaatg gcagcgcaat gacattcttg caggtatctt
      781 cgagccagcc acgatcgaca ttgatctggc tatcttgctg acaaaagcaa gagaacatag
      841 cgttgccttg gtaggtccag cggcggagga actctttgat ccggttcctg aacaggatct
      901 atttgaggcg ctaaatgaaa ccttaacgct atggaactcg ccgcccgact gggctggcga
      961 tgagcgaaat gtagtgctta cgttgtcccg catttggtac agcgcagtaa ccggcaaaat
     1021 cgcgccgaag gatgtcgctg ccgactgggc aatggagcgc ctgccggccc agtatcagcc
     1081 cgtcatactt gaagctagac aggcttatct tggacaagaa gaagatcgct tggcctcgcg
     1141 cgcagatcag ttggaagaat ttgtccatta cgtaaaaggc gagatcacca aggtagtcgg
     1201 caaataactg tcagaccaag tttactcata tatactttag attgatttaa aacttcattt
     1261 ttaatttaaa aggatctagg tgaagatcct ttttgataat ctcatgacca aaatccctta
     1321 acgtgagttt tcgttccact gagcgtcaga ccccgtagaa aagatcaaag gatcttcttg
     1381 agatcctttt tttctgcgcg taatctgctg cttgcaaaca aaaaaaccac cgctaccagc
     1441 ggtggtttgt ttgccggatc aagagctacc aactcttttt ccgaaggtaa ctggcttcag
     1501 cagagcgcag ataccaaata ctgtccttct agtgtagccg tagttaggcc accacttcaa
     1561 gaactctgta gcaccgccta catacctcgc tctgctaatc ctgttaccag tggctgctgc
     1621 cagtggcgat aagtcgtgtc ttaccgggtt ggactcaaga cgatagttac cggataaggc
     1681 gcagcggtcg ggctgaacgg ggggttcgtg cacacagccc agcttggagc gaacgaccta
     1741 caccgaactg agatacctac agcgtgagct atgagaaagc gccacgcttc ccgaagggag
     1801 aaaggcggac aggtatccgg taagcggcag ggtcggaaca ggagagcgca cgagggagct
     1861 tccaggggga aacgcctggt atctttatag tcctgtcggg tttcgccacc tctgacttga
     1921 gcgtcgattt ttgtgatgct cgtcaggggg gcggagccta tggaaaaacg ccagcaacgc
     1981 ggccttttta cggttcctgg ccttttgctg gccttttgct cacatgttct ttcctgcgtt
     2041 atcccctgat tctgtggata accgtattac cgcctttgag tgagctgata ccgctcgccg
     2101 cagccgaacg accgagcgca gcgagtcagt gagcgaggaa gcggaagagc gcccaatacg
     2161 caaaccgcct ctccccgcgc gttggccgat tcattaacta caggaaacag ctatgactcg
     2221 caaatgggcg gtaggcgtgt atgccatagc atttttatcc gaattcggat ccctgcagaa
     2281 gcttctcgag tctagagata tccccgggaa aggagttgtc ttctgccgca gctggcacga
     2341 caggtttgcc gactggaaag cgggcagtga gcgcaacgca attaatgtga gttagctcac
     2401 tcattaggca ccccaggctt tacactttat gcttccggct cgtatgttgt gtggaattgt
     2461 gagcggataa caatttcaca caggaaacag ctatgaccat gattacgcca agcttgcatg
     2521 cctgcaggtc gactctagag gatccccggg taccgagctc gaattcactg gccgtcgttt
     2581 tacaacgccg cgactgggaa aatcctggcg ttacccaact taatcgcctt gcagcacatc
     2641 cccctttcgc cagctggcgt aatagcgaag aggcccgcac cgatcgccct tcccaacagt
     2701 tgcgcagcct gaatggcgaa tggcgcctga tgcggtattt tctccttacg catctgtgcg
     2761 gtatttcaca ccgcatatgg tgcactctca gtacaatctg ctctgatgcc gcatagttaa
     2821 gccagccccg acacccgcca acacccgctg acgcgccctg acgggcttgt ctgctcccgg
     2881 catccgctta cagacaagct gtgacgcaag aagacaatac ttttggatcc gaattcaagc
     2941 ttctgcagtc tagactcgag cccggggata tctacaacgt cgtgactggg aaaactcctt
     3001 acgggacttt cctacttcac caaacgtggc ttgccagccc
//
