# Supplementary material for: MozClo: An Expanded MoClo Toolset for Large Multigene Assembly and Plant Transformations
Source: bioRxiv preprint, doi:10.64898/2026.07.09.737387, version 1 (2026-07-10)
Supplement: Plasmid Sequences [file 737387_file05.zip › MRA-L0-C.gb]

LOCUS       MRA-L0-C                3040 bp    DNA     circular SYN 02-FEB-2022
DEFINITION  synthetic circular DNA
ACCESSION   .
VERSION     .
KEYWORDS    .
SOURCE      synthetic DNA construct
  ORGANISM  recombinant plasmid
REFERENCE   1  (bases 1 to 3040)
  AUTHORS   Cory
  TITLE     Direct Submission
  JOURNAL   Exported Jul 9, 2026 from SnapGene 8.2.2
            https://www.snapgene.com
FEATURES             Location/Qualifiers
     source          1..3040
                     /mol_type="other DNA"
                     /organism="recombinant plasmid"
     CDS             197..1207
                     /codon_start=1
                     /label=Sm/Sp no DraIII
                     /label=Sm/Sp\no\DraIII
                     /note="/vntifkey=4"
                     /translation="MRSRNWSRTLTERSGGNGAVAVFMACYDCFFGVQSMPRASKQQAR
                     YAVGRCLMLWSSNDVTQQGSRPKTKLNIMREAVIAEVSTQLSEVVGVIERHLEPTLLAV
                     HLYGSAVDGGLKPHSDIDLLVTVTVRLDETTRRALINDLLETSASPGESEILRAVEVTI
                     VVHDDIIPWRYPAKRELQFGEWQRNDILAGIFEPATIDIDLAILLTKAREHSVALVGPA
                     AEELFDPVPEQDLFEALNETLTLWNSPPDWAGDERNVVLTLSRIWYSAVTGKIAPKDVA
                     ADWAMERLPAQYQPVILEARQAYLGQEEDRLASRADQLEEFVHYVKGEITKVVGK"
     misc_feature    1367..1981
                     /label=rep (pMB1)
                     /label=rep\(pMB1)
                     /note="/vntifkey=21"
     primer_bind     2201..2217
                     /label=M13-R
     primer_bind     2219..2239
                     /label=CMV-F
     primer_bind     2241..2260
                     /label=pBAD-F
     misc_feature    2312..2315
                     /label=Universal Adapter C
     promoter        2328..2492
                     /label=Lac Promoter
     primer_bind     2481..2497
                     /label=M13-R
     CDS             2493..2813
                     /codon_start=1
                     /label=LacZ
                     /translation="MTMITPSLHACRSTLEDPRVPSSNSLAVVLQRRDWENPGVTQLNR
                     LAAHPPFASWRNSEEARTDRPSQQLRSLNGEWRLMRYFLLTHLCGISHRIWCTLSTICS
                     DAA"
     terminator      2817..2905
                     /label=Lac Term
     misc_feature    2918..2921
                     /label=Universal Adapter C
     primer_bind     complement(2973..2995)
                     /label=M13F
     primer_bind     complement(2997..3016)
                     /label=CMV-R
     primer_bind     complement(3018..3040)
                     /label=pGEX5
ORIGIN
        1 ttacggcctc gtgatacgcc tatttttata ggttaatgtc atgataataa tggtttctta
       61 gacgtcaggt ggcacttttc ggggaaatgt gcgcggaacc cctatttgtt tatttttcta
      121 aatacattca aatatgtatc cgctcatgag acaataaccc tgataaatgc ttcaataata
      181 ttgaaaaagg aagagtatgc gctcacgcaa ctggtccaga accttgaccg aacgcagcgg
      241 tggtaacggc gcagtggcgg ttttcatggc ttgttatgac tgtttttttg gggtacagtc
      301 tatgcctcgg gcatccaagc agcaagcgcg ttacgccgtg ggtcgatgtt tgatgttatg
      361 gagcagcaac gatgttacgc agcagggcag tcgccctaaa acaaagttaa acatcatgag
      421 ggaagcggtg atcgccgaag tatcgactca actatcagag gtagttggcg tcatcgagcg
      481 ccatctcgaa ccgacgttgc tggccgtaca tttgtacggc tccgcagtgg atggcggcct
      541 gaagccacac agcgatattg atttgctggt tacggtgacc gtaaggcttg atgaaacaac
      601 gcggcgagct ttgatcaacg accttttgga aacttcggct tcccctggag agagcgagat
      661 tctccgcgct gtagaagtca ccattgttgt gcacgacgac atcattccgt ggcgttatcc
      721 agctaagcgc gaactgcaat ttggagaatg gcagcgcaat gacattcttg caggtatctt
      781 cgagccagcc acgatcgaca ttgatctggc tatcttgctg acaaaagcaa gagaacatag
      841 cgttgccttg gtaggtccag cggcggagga actctttgat ccggttcctg aacaggatct
      901 atttgaggcg ctaaatgaaa ccttaacgct atggaactcg ccgcccgact gggctggcga
      961 tgagcgaaat gtagtgctta cgttgtcccg catttggtac agcgcagtaa ccggcaaaat
     1021 cgcgccgaag gatgtcgctg ccgactgggc aatggagcgc ctgccggccc agtatcagcc
     1081 cgtcatactt gaagctagac aggcttatct tggacaagaa gaagatcgct tggcctcgcg
     1141 cgcagatcag ttggaagaat ttgtccatta cgtaaaaggc gagatcacca aggtagtcgg
     1201 caaataactg tcagaccaag tttactcata tatactttag attgatttaa aacttcattt
     1261 ttaatttaaa aggatctagg tgaagatcct ttttgataat ctcatgacca aaatccctta
     1321 acgtgagttt tcgttccact gagcgtcaga ccccgtagaa aagatcaaag gatcttcttg
     1381 agatcctttt tttctgcgcg taatctgctg cttgcaaaca aaaaaaccac cgctaccagc
     1441 ggtggtttgt ttgccggatc aagagctacc aactcttttt ccgaaggtaa ctggcttcag
     1501 cagagcgcag ataccaaata ctgtccttct agtgtagccg tagttaggcc accacttcaa
     1561 gaactctgta gcaccgccta catacctcgc tctgctaatc ctgttaccag tggctgctgc
     1621 cagtggcgat aagtcgtgtc ttaccgggtt ggactcaaga cgatagttac cggataaggc
     1681 gcagcggtcg ggctgaacgg ggggttcgtg cacacagccc agcttggagc gaacgaccta
     1741 caccgaactg agatacctac agcgtgagct atgagaaagc gccacgcttc ccgaagggag
     1801 aaaggcggac aggtatccgg taagcggcag ggtcggaaca ggagagcgca cgagggagct
     1861 tccaggggga aacgcctggt atctttatag tcctgtcggg tttcgccacc tctgacttga
     1921 gcgtcgattt ttgtgatgct cgtcaggggg gcggagccta tggaaaaacg ccagcaacgc
     1981 ggccttttta cggttcctgg ccttttgctg gccttttgct cacatgttct ttcctgcgtt
     2041 atcccctgat tctgtggata accgtattac cgcctttgag tgagctgata ccgctcgccg
     2101 cagccgaacg accgagcgca gcgagtcagt gagcgaggaa gcggaagagc gcccaatacg
     2161 caaaccgcct ctccccgcgc gttggccgat tcattaacta caggaaacag ctatgactcg
     2221 caaatgggcg gtaggcgtgt atgccatagc atttttatcc gaattcggat ccctgcagaa
     2281 gcttctcgag tctagagata tccccgggaa accatttgtc ttctgccgca gctggcacga
     2341 caggtttgcc gactggaaag cgggcagtga gcgcaacgca attaatgtga gttagctcac
     2401 tcattaggca ccccaggctt tacactttat gcttccggct cgtatgttgt gtggaattgt
     2461 gagcggataa caatttcaca caggaaacag ctatgaccat gattacgcca agcttgcatg
     2521 cctgcaggtc gactctagag gatccccggg taccgagctc gaattcactg gccgtcgttt
     2581 tacaacgccg cgactgggaa aatcctggcg ttacccaact taatcgcctt gcagcacatc
     2641 cccctttcgc cagctggcgt aatagcgaag aggcccgcac cgatcgccct tcccaacagt
     2701 tgcgcagcct gaatggcgaa tggcgcctga tgcggtattt tctccttacg catctgtgcg
     2761 gtatttcaca ccgcatatgg tgcactctca gtacaatctg ctctgatgcc gcatagttaa
     2821 gccagccccg acacccgcca acacccgctg acgcgccctg acgggcttgt ctgctcccgg
     2881 catccgctta cagacaagct gtgacgcaag aagacaaaat gtttggatcc gaattcaagc
     2941 ttctgcagtc tagactcgag cccggggata tctacaacgt cgtgactggg aaaactcctt
     3001 acgggacttt cctacttcac caaacgtggc ttgccagccc
//
