# Supplementary material for: MozClo: An Expanded MoClo Toolset for Large Multigene Assembly and Plant Transformations
Source: bioRxiv preprint, doi:10.64898/2026.07.09.737387, version 1 (2026-07-10)
Supplement: Plasmid Sequences [file 737387_file05.zip › MRA-L0-D.gb]

LOCUS       MRA-L0-D                3040 bp    DNA     circular SYN 02-FEB-2022
DEFINITION  synthetic circular DNA
ACCESSION   .
VERSION     .
KEYWORDS    .
SOURCE      synthetic DNA construct
  ORGANISM  recombinant plasmid
REFERENCE   1  (bases 1 to 3040)
  AUTHORS   Cory
  TITLE     Direct Submission
  JOURNAL   Exported Jul 9, 2026 from SnapGene 8.2.2
            https://www.snapgene.com
FEATURES             Location/Qualifiers
     source          1..3040
                     /mol_type="other DNA"
                     /organism="recombinant plasmid"
     CDS             197..1207
                     /codon_start=1
                     /label=Sm/Sp no DraIII
                     /label=Sm/Sp\no\DraIII
                     /note="/vntifkey=4"
                     /translation="MRSRNWSRTLTERSGGNGAVAVFMACYDCFFGVQSMPRASKQQAR
                     YAVGRCLMLWSSNDVTQQGSRPKTKLNIMREAVIAEVSTQLSEVVGVIERHLEPTLLAV
                     HLYGSAVDGGLKPHSDIDLLVTVTVRLDETTRRALINDLLETSASPGESEILRAVEVTI
                     VVHDDIIPWRYPAKRELQFGEWQRNDILAGIFEPATIDIDLAILLTKAREHSVALVGPA
                     AEELFDPVPEQDLFEALNETLTLWNSPPDWAGDERNVVLTLSRIWYSAVTGKIAPKDVA
                     ADWAMERLPAQYQPVILEARQAYLGQEEDRLASRADQLEEFVHYVKGEITKVVGK"
     misc_feature    1367..1981
                     /label=rep (pMB1)
                     /label=rep\(pMB1)
                     /note="/vntifkey=21"
     primer_bind     2201..2217
                     /label=M13-R
     primer_bind     2219..2239
                     /label=CMV-F
     primer_bind     2241..2260
                     /label=pBAD-F
     misc_feature    2312..2315
                     /label=Universal Adapter D
     promoter        2328..2492
                     /label=Lac Promoter
     primer_bind     2481..2497
                     /label=M13-R
     CDS             2493..2813
                     /codon_start=1
                     /label=LacZ
                     /translation="MTMITPSLHACRSTLEDPRVPSSNSLAVVLQRRDWENPGVTQLNR
                     LAAHPPFASWRNSEEARTDRPSQQLRSLNGEWRLMRYFLLTHLCGISHRIWCTLSTICS
                     DAA"
     terminator      2817..2905
                     /label=Lac Term
     misc_feature    2918..2921
                     /label=Universal Adapter D
     primer_bind     complement(2973..2995)
                     /label=M13F
     primer_bind     complement(2997..3016)
                     /label=CMV-R
     primer_bind     complement(3018..3040)
                     /label=pGEX5
ORIGIN
        1 ttacggcctc gtgatacgcc tatttttata ggttaatgtc atgataataa tggtttctta
       61 gacgtcaggt ggcacttttc ggggaaatgt gcgcggaacc cctatttgtt tatttttcta
      121 aatacattca aatatgtatc cgctcatgag acaataaccc tgataaatgc ttcaataata
      181 ttgaaaaagg aagagtatgc gctcacgcaa ctggtccaga accttgaccg aacgcagcgg
      241 tggtaacggc gcagtggcgg ttttcatggc ttgttatgac tgtttttttg gggtacagtc
      301 tatgcctcgg gcatccaagc agcaagcgcg ttacgccgtg ggtcgatgtt tgatgttatg
      361 gagcagcaac gatgttacgc agcagggcag tcgccctaaa acaaagttaa acatcatgag
      421 ggaagcggtg atcgccgaag tatcgactca actatcagag gtagttggcg tcatcgagcg
      481 ccatctcgaa ccgacgttgc tggccgtaca tttgtacggc tccgcagtgg atggcggcct
      541 gaagccacac agcgatattg atttgctggt tacggtgacc gtaaggcttg atgaaacaac
      601 gcggcgagct ttgatcaacg accttttgga aacttcggct tcccctggag agagcgagat
      661 tctccgcgct gtagaagtca ccattgttgt gcacgacgac atcattccgt ggcgttatcc
      721 agctaagcgc gaactgcaat ttggagaatg gcagcgcaat gacattcttg caggtatctt
      781 cgagccagcc acgatcgaca ttgatctggc tatcttgctg acaaaagcaa gagaacatag
      841 cgttgccttg gtaggtccag cggcggagga actctttgat ccggttcctg aacaggatct
      901 atttgaggcg ctaaatgaaa ccttaacgct atggaactcg ccgcccgact gggctggcga
      961 tgagcgaaat gtagtgctta cgttgtcccg catttggtac agcgcagtaa ccggcaaaat
     1021 cgcgccgaag gatgtcgctg ccgactgggc aatggagcgc ctgccggccc agtatcagcc
     1081 cgtcatactt gaagctagac aggcttatct tggacaagaa gaagatcgct tggcctcgcg
     1141 cgcagatcag ttggaagaat ttgtccatta cgtaaaaggc gagatcacca aggtagtcgg
     1201 caaataactg tcagaccaag tttactcata tatactttag attgatttaa aacttcattt
     1261 ttaatttaaa aggatctagg tgaagatcct ttttgataat ctcatgacca aaatccctta
     1321 acgtgagttt tcgttccact gagcgtcaga ccccgtagaa aagatcaaag gatcttcttg
     1381 agatcctttt tttctgcgcg taatctgctg cttgcaaaca aaaaaaccac cgctaccagc
     1441 ggtggtttgt ttgccggatc aagagctacc aactcttttt ccgaaggtaa ctggcttcag
     1501 cagagcgcag ataccaaata ctgtccttct agtgtagccg tagttaggcc accacttcaa
     1561 gaactctgta gcaccgccta catacctcgc tctgctaatc ctgttaccag tggctgctgc
     1621 cagtggcgat aagtcgtgtc ttaccgggtt ggactcaaga cgatagttac cggataaggc
     1681 gcagcggtcg ggctgaacgg ggggttcgtg cacacagccc agcttggagc gaacgaccta
     1741 caccgaactg agatacctac agcgtgagct atgagaaagc gccacgcttc ccgaagggag
     1801 aaaggcggac aggtatccgg taagcggcag ggtcggaaca ggagagcgca cgagggagct
     1861 tccaggggga aacgcctggt atctttatag tcctgtcggg tttcgccacc tctgacttga
     1921 gcgtcgattt ttgtgatgct cgtcaggggg gcggagccta tggaaaaacg ccagcaacgc
     1981 ggccttttta cggttcctgg ccttttgctg gccttttgct cacatgttct ttcctgcgtt
     2041 atcccctgat tctgtggata accgtattac cgcctttgag tgagctgata ccgctcgccg
     2101 cagccgaacg accgagcgca gcgagtcagt gagcgaggaa gcggaagagc gcccaatacg
     2161 caaaccgcct ctccccgcgc gttggccgat tcattaacta caggaaacag ctatgactcg
     2221 caaatgggcg gtaggcgtgt atgccatagc atttttatcc gaattcggat ccctgcagaa
     2281 gcttctcgag tctagagata tccccgggaa aaggtttgtc ttctgccgca gctggcacga
     2341 caggtttgcc gactggaaag cgggcagtga gcgcaacgca attaatgtga gttagctcac
     2401 tcattaggca ccccaggctt tacactttat gcttccggct cgtatgttgt gtggaattgt
     2461 gagcggataa caatttcaca caggaaacag ctatgaccat gattacgcca agcttgcatg
     2521 cctgcaggtc gactctagag gatccccggg taccgagctc gaattcactg gccgtcgttt
     2581 tacaacgccg cgactgggaa aatcctggcg ttacccaact taatcgcctt gcagcacatc
     2641 cccctttcgc cagctggcgt aatagcgaag aggcccgcac cgatcgccct tcccaacagt
     2701 tgcgcagcct gaatggcgaa tggcgcctga tgcggtattt tctccttacg catctgtgcg
     2761 gtatttcaca ccgcatatgg tgcactctca gtacaatctg ctctgatgcc gcatagttaa
     2821 gccagccccg acacccgcca acacccgctg acgcgccctg acgggcttgt ctgctcccgg
     2881 catccgctta cagacaagct gtgacgcaag aagacaattc gtttggatcc gaattcaagc
     2941 ttctgcagtc tagactcgag cccggggata tctacaacgt cgtgactggg aaaactcctt
     3001 acgggacttt cctacttcac caaacgtggc ttgccagccc
//
