# Supplementary material for: MozClo: An Expanded MoClo Toolset for Large Multigene Assembly and Plant Transformations
Source: bioRxiv preprint, doi:10.64898/2026.07.09.737387, version 1 (2026-07-10)
Supplement: Plasmid Sequences [file 737387_file05.zip › MRA-L0-E.gb]

LOCUS       MRA-L0-E                3040 bp    DNA     circular SYN 07-JUL-2026
DEFINITION  synthetic circular DNA
ACCESSION   .
VERSION     .
KEYWORDS    .
SOURCE      synthetic DNA construct
  ORGANISM  synthetic DNA construct
REFERENCE   1  (bases 1 to 3040)
  AUTHORS   .
  TITLE     Direct Submission
  JOURNAL   Exported Jul 9, 2026 from SnapGene 8.2.2
            https://www.snapgene.com
FEATURES             Location/Qualifiers
     source          1..3040
                     /mol_type="other DNA"
                     /organism="synthetic DNA construct"
     CDS             197..1207
                     /codon_start=1
                     /label=Sm/Sp no DraIII
                     /label=Sm/Sp\no\DraIII
                     /note="/vntifkey=4"
                     /translation="MRSRNWSRTLTERSGGNGAVAVFMACYDCFFGVQSMPRASKQQAR
                     YAVGRCLMLWSSNDVTQQGSRPKTKLNIMREAVIAEVSTQLSEVVGVIERHLEPTLLAV
                     HLYGSAVDGGLKPHSDIDLLVTVTVRLDETTRRALINDLLETSASPGESEILRAVEVTI
                     VVHDDIIPWRYPAKRELQFGEWQRNDILAGIFEPATIDIDLAILLTKAREHSVALVGPA
                     AEELFDPVPEQDLFEALNETLTLWNSPPDWAGDERNVVLTLSRIWYSAVTGKIAPKDVA
                     ADWAMERLPAQYQPVILEARQAYLGQEEDRLASRADQLEEFVHYVKGEITKVVGK"
     misc_feature    1367..1981
                     /label=rep (pMB1)
                     /label=rep\(pMB1)
                     /note="/vntifkey=21"
     primer_bind     2201..2217
                     /label=M13-R
     primer_bind     2219..2239
                     /label=CMV-F
     primer_bind     2241..2260
                     /label=pBAD-F
     promoter        2328..2492
                     /label=Lac Promoter
     primer_bind     2481..2497
                     /label=M13-R
     CDS             2493..2813
                     /codon_start=1
                     /label=LacZ
                     /translation="MTMITPSLHACRSTLEDPRVPSSNSLAVVLQRRDWENPGVTQLNR
                     LAAHPPFASWRNSEEARTDRPSQQLRSLNGEWRLMRYFLLTHLCGISHRIWCTLSTICS
                     DAA"
     terminator      2817..2905
                     /label=Lac Term
     primer_bind     complement(2973..2995)
                     /label=M13F
     primer_bind     complement(2997..3016)
                     /label=CMV-R
     primer_bind     complement(3018..3040)
                     /label=pGEX5
ORIGIN
        1 ttacggcctc gtgatacgcc tatttttata ggttaatgtc atgataataa tggtttctta
       61 gacgtcaggt ggcacttttc ggggaaatgt gcgcggaacc cctatttgtt tatttttcta
      121 aatacattca aatatgtatc cgctcatgag acaataaccc tgataaatgc ttcaataata
      181 ttgaaaaagg aagagtatgc gctcacgcaa ctggtccaga accttgaccg aacgcagcgg
      241 tggtaacggc gcagtggcgg ttttcatggc ttgttatgac tgtttttttg gggtacagtc
      301 tatgcctcgg gcatccaagc agcaagcgcg ttacgccgtg ggtcgatgtt tgatgttatg
      361 gagcagcaac gatgttacgc agcagggcag tcgccctaaa acaaagttaa acatcatgag
      421 ggaagcggtg atcgccgaag tatcgactca actatcagag gtagttggcg tcatcgagcg
      481 ccatctcgaa ccgacgttgc tggccgtaca tttgtacggc tccgcagtgg atggcggcct
      541 gaagccacac agcgatattg atttgctggt tacggtgacc gtaaggcttg atgaaacaac
      601 gcggcgagct ttgatcaacg accttttgga aacttcggct tcccctggag agagcgagat
      661 tctccgcgct gtagaagtca ccattgttgt gcacgacgac atcattccgt ggcgttatcc
      721 agctaagcgc gaactgcaat ttggagaatg gcagcgcaat gacattcttg caggtatctt
      781 cgagccagcc acgatcgaca ttgatctggc tatcttgctg acaaaagcaa gagaacatag
      841 cgttgccttg gtaggtccag cggcggagga actctttgat ccggttcctg aacaggatct
      901 atttgaggcg ctaaatgaaa ccttaacgct atggaactcg ccgcccgact gggctggcga
      961 tgagcgaaat gtagtgctta cgttgtcccg catttggtac agcgcagtaa ccggcaaaat
     1021 cgcgccgaag gatgtcgctg ccgactgggc aatggagcgc ctgccggccc agtatcagcc
     1081 cgtcatactt gaagctagac aggcttatct tggacaagaa gaagatcgct tggcctcgcg
     1141 cgcagatcag ttggaagaat ttgtccatta cgtaaaaggc gagatcacca aggtagtcgg
     1201 caaataactg tcagaccaag tttactcata tatactttag attgatttaa aacttcattt
     1261 ttaatttaaa aggatctagg tgaagatcct ttttgataat ctcatgacca aaatccctta
     1321 acgtgagttt tcgttccact gagcgtcaga ccccgtagaa aagatcaaag gatcttcttg
     1381 agatcctttt tttctgcgcg taatctgctg cttgcaaaca aaaaaaccac cgctaccagc
     1441 ggtggtttgt ttgccggatc aagagctacc aactcttttt ccgaaggtaa ctggcttcag
     1501 cagagcgcag ataccaaata ctgtccttct agtgtagccg tagttaggcc accacttcaa
     1561 gaactctgta gcaccgccta catacctcgc tctgctaatc ctgttaccag tggctgctgc
     1621 cagtggcgat aagtcgtgtc ttaccgggtt ggactcaaga cgatagttac cggataaggc
     1681 gcagcggtcg ggctgaacgg ggggttcgtg cacacagccc agcttggagc gaacgaccta
     1741 caccgaactg agatacctac agcgtgagct atgagaaagc gccacgcttc ccgaagggag
     1801 aaaggcggac aggtatccgg taagcggcag ggtcggaaca ggagagcgca cgagggagct
     1861 tccaggggga aacgcctggt atctttatag tcctgtcggg tttcgccacc tctgacttga
     1921 gcgtcgattt ttgtgatgct cgtcaggggg gcggagccta tggaaaaacg ccagcaacgc
     1981 ggccttttta cggttcctgg ccttttgctg gccttttgct cacatgttct ttcctgcgtt
     2041 atcccctgat tctgtggata accgtattac cgcctttgag tgagctgata ccgctcgccg
     2101 cagccgaacg accgagcgca gcgagtcagt gagcgaggaa gcggaagagc gcccaatacg
     2161 caaaccgcct ctccccgcgc gttggccgat tcattaacta caggaaacag ctatgactcg
     2221 caaatgggcg gtaggcgtgt atgccatagc atttttatcc gaattcggat ccctgcagaa
     2281 gcttctcgag tctagagata tccccgggga cgcttttgtc ttctgccgca gctggcacga
     2341 caggtttgcc gactggaaag cgggcagtga gcgcaacgca attaatgtga gttagctcac
     2401 tcattaggca ccccaggctt tacactttat gcttccggct cgtatgttgt gtggaattgt
     2461 gagcggataa caatttcaca caggaaacag ctatgaccat gattacgcca agcttgcatg
     2521 cctgcaggtc gactctagag gatccccggg taccgagctc gaattcactg gccgtcgttt
     2581 tacaacgccg cgactgggaa aatcctggcg ttacccaact taatcgcctt gcagcacatc
     2641 cccctttcgc cagctggcgt aatagcgaag aggcccgcac cgatcgccct tcccaacagt
     2701 tgcgcagcct gaatggcgaa tggcgcctga tgcggtattt tctccttacg catctgtgcg
     2761 gtatttcaca ccgcatatgg tgcactctca gtacaatctg ctctgatgcc gcatagttaa
     2821 gccagccccg acacccgcca acacccgctg acgcgccctg acgggcttgt ctgctcccgg
     2881 catccgctta cagacaagct gtgacgcaag aagacaacgc tttcggatcc gaattcaagc
     2941 ttctgcagtc tagactcgag cccggggata tctacaacgt cgtgactggg aaaactcctt
     3001 acgggacttt cctacttcac caaacgtggc ttgccagccc
//
