# Supplementary material for: MozClo: An Expanded MoClo Toolset for Large Multigene Assembly and Plant Transformations
Source: bioRxiv preprint, doi:10.64898/2026.07.09.737387, version 1 (2026-07-10)
Supplement: Plasmid Sequences [file 737387_file05.zip › pMOZ-DUM-7.gb]

LOCUS       pMOZ-DUM-7              4407 bp    DNA     circular SYN 04-JUL-2026
DEFINITION  synthetic circular DNA
ACCESSION   .
VERSION     .
KEYWORDS    .
SOURCE      synthetic DNA construct
  ORGANISM  synthetic DNA construct
REFERENCE   1  (bases 1 to 4407)
  AUTHORS   SnapGene License
  TITLE     Direct Submission
  JOURNAL   Exported Jul 5, 2026 from SnapGene 8.2.2
            https://www.snapgene.com
FEATURES             Location/Qualifiers
     source          1..4407
                     /mol_type="other DNA"
                     /organism="synthetic DNA construct"
     misc_feature    18..39
                     /label=Dummy 7
     misc_feature    complement(76..204)
                     /label=RB short
                     /label=RB\short
                     /note="/vntifkey=21"
     misc_feature    complement(228..1709)
                     /label=RK2 trfa (no Esp3I)
                     /label=RK2\trfa\(no\Esp3I)
                     /note="/vntifkey=21"
     misc_feature    1720..2509
                     /label=pUC ori
                     /label=pUC\ori
                     /note="/vntifkey=21"
     CDS             complement(2517..3374)
                     /codon_start=1
                     /label=AP r
                     /label=AP\r
                     /note="/vntifkey=4"
                     /translation="MSIQHFRVALIPFFAAFCLPVFAHPETLVKVKDAEDQLGARVGYI
                     ELDLNSGKILESFRPEERFPMMSTFKVLLCGAVLSRIDAGQEQLGRRIHYSQNDLVEYS
                     PVTEKHLTDGMTVRELCSAAITMSDNTAANLLLTTIGGPKELTAFLHNMGDHVTRLDRW
                     EPELNEAIPNDERDTTMPVAMATTLRKLLTGELLTLASRQQLIDWMEADKVAGPLLRSA
                     LPAGWFIADKSGAGERGSRGIIAALGPDGKPSRIVVIYTTGSQATMDERNRQIAEIGAS
                     LIKHW"
     rep_origin      complement(3572..4189)
                     /direction=LEFT
                     /standard_name="oriV"
                     /label=oriV
                     /note="shows similarity to GenBank Accession Number M20134"
                     /note="/vntifkey=33"
     misc_feature    4219..4366
                     /label=TDNA-LB
                     /note="shows similarity to T-DNA left border: GenBank 
                     Accession Number J01825"
                     /note="/vntifkey=21"
     primer_bind     complement(4376..4396)
                     /label=1338
ORIGIN
        1 cgtgacaata ccaggagcca gcactacgca tcacgatcgc gctcgtattg tcttccgctc
       61 tgcacgaagt ggtttaaact atcagttgtt tgacaggata tattggcggg taaacctaag
      121 agaaaagagc gtttattaga ataatcggat atttaaaagg gcgtgaaaag gtttatccgt
      181 tcgtccattt gtatgtgcat gccaaccaca gggttcccca gatcaggcgc tggctgctga
      241 acccccagcc ggaactgacc ccacaaggcc ctagcgtttg caatgcacca ggtcatcatt
      301 gacccaggcg tgttccacca ggccgctgcc tcgcaactct tcgcaggctt cgccgacctg
      361 ctcgcgccac ttcttcacgc gggtggaatc cgatccgcac atgaggcgga aggtttccag
      421 cttgagcggg tacggctccc ggtgcgagct gaaatagtcg aacatccgtc gggccgtcgg
      481 cgacagcttg cggtacttct cccatatgaa tttcgtgtag tggtcgccag caaacagcac
      541 gacgatttcc tcgtcgatca ggacctggca acgggacgtt ttcttgccac ggtccaggac
      601 gcggaagcgg tgcagcagcg acaccgattc caggtgccca acgcggtcgg acgtgaagcc
      661 catcgccgtc gcctgtaggc gcgacaggca ttcctcggcc ttcgtgtaat accggccatt
      721 gatcgaccag cccaggtcct ggcaaagctc gtagaacgtg aaggtgatcg gctcgccgat
      781 aggggtgcgc ttcgcgtact ccaacacctg ctgccacacc agttcgtcat cgtcggcccg
      841 cagctcgacg ccggtgtagg tgatcttcac gtccttgttg acgtggaaaa tgaccttgtt
      901 ttgcagcgcc tcgcgcggga ttttcttgtt gcgcgtggtg aacagggcag agcgggccgt
      961 gtcgtttggc atcgctcgca tcgtgtccgg ccacggcgca atatcgaaca aggaaagctg
     1021 catttccttg atctgctgct tcgtgtgttt cagcaacgcg gcctgcttgg cctcgctgac
     1081 ctgttttgcc aggtcctcgc cggcggtttt tcgcttcttg gtcgtcatag ttcctcgcgt
     1141 gtcgatggtc atcgacttcg ccaaacctgc cgcctcctgt tcaagacgac gcgaacgctc
     1201 cacggcggcc gatggcgcgg gcagggcagg gggagccagt tgcacgctgt cgcgctcgat
     1261 cttggccgta gcttgctgga ccatcgagcc gacggactgg aaggtttcgc ggggcgcacg
     1321 catgacggtg cggcttgcga tggtttcggc atcctcggcg gaaaaccccg cgtcgatcag
     1381 ttcttgcctg tatgccttcc ggtcaaacgt ccgattcatt caccctcctt gcgggattgc
     1441 cccgactcac gccggggcaa tgtgccctta ttcctgattt gacccgcctg gtgccttggt
     1501 gtccagataa tccaccttat cggcaatgaa gtcggtcccg tagaccgtct ggccgtcctt
     1561 ctcgtacttg gtattccgaa tcttgccctg cacgaatacc agcgacccct tgcccaaata
     1621 cttgccgtgg gcctcggcct gagagccaaa acacttgatg cggaagaagt cggtgcgctc
     1681 ctgcttgtcg ccggcatcgt tgcgccacat ctaggatctg ccaggaaccg taaaaaggcc
     1741 gcgttgctgg cgtttttcca taggctccgc ccccctgacg agcatcacaa aaatcgacgc
     1801 tcaagtcaga ggtggcgaaa cccgacagga ctataaagat accaggcgtt tccccctgga
     1861 agctccctcg tgcgctctcc tgttccgacc ctgccgctta ccggatacct gtccgccttt
     1921 ctcccttcgg gaagcgtggc gctttctcat agctcacgct gtaggtatct cagttcggtg
     1981 taggtcgttc gctccaagct gggctgtgtg cacgaacccc ccgttcagcc cgaccgctgc
     2041 gccttatccg gtaactatcg tcttgagtcc aacccggtaa gacacgactt atcgccactg
     2101 gcagcagcca ctggtaacag gattagcaga gcgaggtatg taggcggtgc tacagagttc
     2161 ttgaagtggt ggcctaacta cggctacact agaagaacag tatttggtat ctgcgctctg
     2221 ctgaagccag ttaccttcgg aaaaagagtt ggtagctctt gatccggcaa acaaaccacc
     2281 gctggtagcg gtggtttttt tgtttgcaag cagcagatta cgcgcagaaa aaaaggatct
     2341 caagaagatc ctttgatctt ttctacgggg tctgacgctc agtggaacga aaactcacgt
     2401 taagggattt tggtcatgag attatcaaaa aggatcttca cctagatcct tttaaattaa
     2461 aaatgaagtt ttaaatcaat ctaaagtata tatgagtaaa cttggtctga cagttaccaa
     2521 tgcttaatca gtgaggcacc tatctcagcg atctgtctat ttcgttcatc catagttgcc
     2581 tgactccccg tcgtgtagat aactacgata cgggagggct taccatctgg ccccagtgct
     2641 gcaatgatac cgcgagaacc acgctcaccg gctccagatt tatcagcaat aaaccagcca
     2701 gccggaaggg ccgagcgcag aagtggtcct gcaactttat ccgcctccat ccagtctatt
     2761 aattgttgcc gggaagctag agtaagtagt tcgccagtta atagtttgcg caacgttgtt
     2821 gccattgcta caggcatcgt ggtgtcacgc tcgtcgtttg gtatggcttc attcagctcc
     2881 ggttcccaac gatcaaggcg agttacatga tcccccatgt tgtgcaaaaa agcggttagc
     2941 tccttcggtc ctccgatcgt tgtcagaagt aagttggccg cagtgttatc actcatggtt
     3001 atggcagcac tgcataattc tcttactgtc atgccatccg taagatgctt ttctgtgact
     3061 ggtgagtact caaccaagtc attctgagaa tagtgtatgc ggcgaccgag ttgctcttgc
     3121 ccggcgtcaa tacgggataa taccgcgcca catagcagaa ctttaaaagt gctcatcatt
     3181 ggaaaacgtt cttcggggcg aaaactctca aggatcttac cgctgttgag atccagttcg
     3241 atgtaaccca ctcgtgcacc caactgatct tcagcatctt ttactttcac cagcgtttct
     3301 gggtgagcaa aaacaggaag gcaaaatgcc gcaaaaaagg gaataagggc gacacggaaa
     3361 tgttgaatac tcatactctt cctttttcaa tattattgaa gcatttatca aggttattgt
     3421 ctcatgagcg gatacatatt tgaatgtatt tagaaaaata aacaaatagg ggttccgcgc
     3481 acgaattggc cagcgctgcc atttttgggg tgaggccgtt cgcggccgag gggcgcagcc
     3541 cctgggggga tgggaggccc gcgttagcgg gccgggaggg ttcgagaagg gggggcaccc
     3601 cccttcggcg tgcgcggtca cgcgcacagg gcgcagccct ggttaaaaac aaggtttata
     3661 aatattggtt taaaagcagg ttaaaagaca ggttagcggt ggccgaaaaa cgggcggaaa
     3721 cccttgcaaa tgctggattt tctgcctgtg gacagcccct caaatgtcaa taggtgcgcc
     3781 cctcatctgt cagcactctg cccctcaagt gtcaaggatc gcgcccctca tctgtcagta
     3841 gtcgcgcccc tcaagtgtca ataccgcagg gcacttatcc ccaggcttgt ccacatcatc
     3901 tgtgggaaac tcgcgtaaaa tcaggcgttt tcgccgattt gcgaggctgg ccagctccac
     3961 gtcgccggcc gaaatcgagc ctgcccctca tctgtcaacg ccgcgccggg tgagtcggcc
     4021 cctcaagtgt caacgtccgc ccctcatctg tcagtgaggg ccaagttttc cgcgaggtat
     4081 ccacaacgcc ggcggccgcg gtgtctcgca cacggcttcg acggcgtttc tggcgcgttt
     4141 gcagggccat agacggccgc cagcccagcg gcgagggcaa ccagcccggt gagcgtcgca
     4201 aaggagatcc tgatctgact gatgggctgc ctgtatcgag tggtgatttt gtgccgagct
     4261 gccggtcggg gagctgttgg ctggctggtg gcaggatata ttgtggtgta aacaaattga
     4321 cgcttagaca acttaataac acattgcgga cgtttttaat gtactggggt ggatgcagtg
     4381 ggccccactc tggcttgaag acaagag
//
