# Supplementary material for: MozClo: An Expanded MoClo Toolset for Large Multigene Assembly and Plant Transformations
Source: bioRxiv preprint, doi:10.64898/2026.07.09.737387, version 1 (2026-07-10)
Supplement: Plasmid Sequences [file 737387_file05.zip › pMOZ-DUM-8.gb]

LOCUS       pMOZ-DUM-8              4407 bp    DNA     circular SYN 04-JUL-2026
DEFINITION  synthetic circular DNA
ACCESSION   .
VERSION     .
KEYWORDS    .
SOURCE      synthetic DNA construct
  ORGANISM  synthetic DNA construct
REFERENCE   1  (bases 1 to 4407)
  AUTHORS   SnapGene License
  TITLE     Direct Submission
  JOURNAL   Exported Jul 5, 2026 from SnapGene 8.2.2
            https://www.snapgene.com
FEATURES             Location/Qualifiers
     source          1..4407
                     /mol_type="other DNA"
                     /organism="synthetic DNA construct"
     misc_feature    18..39
                     /label=Dummy 8
     misc_feature    complement(76..204)
                     /label=RB short
                     /label=RB\short
                     /note="/vntifkey=21"
     misc_feature    complement(228..1709)
                     /label=RK2 trfa (no Esp3I)
                     /label=RK2\trfa\(no\Esp3I)
                     /note="/vntifkey=21"
     misc_feature    1720..2509
                     /label=pUC ori
                     /label=pUC\ori
                     /note="/vntifkey=21"
     CDS             complement(2517..3374)
                     /codon_start=1
                     /label=AP r
                     /label=AP\r
                     /note="/vntifkey=4"
                     /translation="MSIQHFRVALIPFFAAFCLPVFAHPETLVKVKDAEDQLGARVGYI
                     ELDLNSGKILESFRPEERFPMMSTFKVLLCGAVLSRIDAGQEQLGRRIHYSQNDLVEYS
                     PVTEKHLTDGMTVRELCSAAITMSDNTAANLLLTTIGGPKELTAFLHNMGDHVTRLDRW
                     EPELNEAIPNDERDTTMPVAMATTLRKLLTGELLTLASRQQLIDWMEADKVAGPLLRSA
                     LPAGWFIADKSGAGERGSRGIIAALGPDGKPSRIVVIYTTGSQATMDERNRQIAEIGAS
                     LIKHW"
     rep_origin      complement(3572..4189)
                     /direction=LEFT
                     /standard_name="oriV"
                     /label=oriV
                     /note="shows similarity to GenBank Accession Number M20134"
                     /note="/vntifkey=33"
     misc_feature    4219..4366
                     /label=TDNA-LB
                     /note="shows similarity to T-DNA left border: GenBank 
                     Accession Number J01825"
                     /note="/vntifkey=21"
     primer_bind     complement(4376..4396)
                     /label=1338
ORIGIN
        1 actcagtctc catggagaac agcggccagc gatacgtacc gctcttcttg tcttccgctc
       61 tgcacgaagt ggtttaaact atcagttgtt tgacaggata tattggcggg taaacctaag
      121 agaaaagagc gtttattaga ataatcggat atttaaaagg gcgtgaaaag gtttatccgt
      181 tcgtccattt gtatgtgcat gccaaccaca gggttcccca gatcaggcgc tggctgctga
      241 acccccagcc ggaactgacc ccacaaggcc ctagcgtttg caatgcacca ggtcatcatt
      301 gacccaggcg tgttccacca ggccgctgcc tcgcaactct tcgcaggctt cgccgacctg
      361 ctcgcgccac ttcttcacgc gggtggaatc cgatccgcac atgaggcgga aggtttccag
      421 cttgagcggg tacggctccc ggtgcgagct gaaatagtcg aacatccgtc gggccgtcgg
      481 cgacagcttg cggtacttct cccatatgaa tttcgtgtag tggtcgccag caaacagcac
      541 gacgatttcc tcgtcgatca ggacctggca acgggacgtt ttcttgccac ggtccaggac
      601 gcggaagcgg tgcagcagcg acaccgattc caggtgccca acgcggtcgg acgtgaagcc
      661 catcgccgtc gcctgtaggc gcgacaggca ttcctcggcc ttcgtgtaat accggccatt
      721 gatcgaccag cccaggtcct ggcaaagctc gtagaacgtg aaggtgatcg gctcgccgat
      781 aggggtgcgc ttcgcgtact ccaacacctg ctgccacacc agttcgtcat cgtcggcccg
      841 cagctcgacg ccggtgtagg tgatcttcac gtccttgttg acgtggaaaa tgaccttgtt
      901 ttgcagcgcc tcgcgcggga ttttcttgtt gcgcgtggtg aacagggcag agcgggccgt
      961 gtcgtttggc atcgctcgca tcgtgtccgg ccacggcgca atatcgaaca aggaaagctg
     1021 catttccttg atctgctgct tcgtgtgttt cagcaacgcg gcctgcttgg cctcgctgac
     1081 ctgttttgcc aggtcctcgc cggcggtttt tcgcttcttg gtcgtcatag ttcctcgcgt
     1141 gtcgatggtc atcgacttcg ccaaacctgc cgcctcctgt tcaagacgac gcgaacgctc
     1201 cacggcggcc gatggcgcgg gcagggcagg gggagccagt tgcacgctgt cgcgctcgat
     1261 cttggccgta gcttgctgga ccatcgagcc gacggactgg aaggtttcgc ggggcgcacg
     1321 catgacggtg cggcttgcga tggtttcggc atcctcggcg gaaaaccccg cgtcgatcag
     1381 ttcttgcctg tatgccttcc ggtcaaacgt ccgattcatt caccctcctt gcgggattgc
     1441 cccgactcac gccggggcaa tgtgccctta ttcctgattt gacccgcctg gtgccttggt
     1501 gtccagataa tccaccttat cggcaatgaa gtcggtcccg tagaccgtct ggccgtcctt
     1561 ctcgtacttg gtattccgaa tcttgccctg cacgaatacc agcgacccct tgcccaaata
     1621 cttgccgtgg gcctcggcct gagagccaaa acacttgatg cggaagaagt cggtgcgctc
     1681 ctgcttgtcg ccggcatcgt tgcgccacat ctaggatctg ccaggaaccg taaaaaggcc
     1741 gcgttgctgg cgtttttcca taggctccgc ccccctgacg agcatcacaa aaatcgacgc
     1801 tcaagtcaga ggtggcgaaa cccgacagga ctataaagat accaggcgtt tccccctgga
     1861 agctccctcg tgcgctctcc tgttccgacc ctgccgctta ccggatacct gtccgccttt
     1921 ctcccttcgg gaagcgtggc gctttctcat agctcacgct gtaggtatct cagttcggtg
     1981 taggtcgttc gctccaagct gggctgtgtg cacgaacccc ccgttcagcc cgaccgctgc
     2041 gccttatccg gtaactatcg tcttgagtcc aacccggtaa gacacgactt atcgccactg
     2101 gcagcagcca ctggtaacag gattagcaga gcgaggtatg taggcggtgc tacagagttc
     2161 ttgaagtggt ggcctaacta cggctacact agaagaacag tatttggtat ctgcgctctg
     2221 ctgaagccag ttaccttcgg aaaaagagtt ggtagctctt gatccggcaa acaaaccacc
     2281 gctggtagcg gtggtttttt tgtttgcaag cagcagatta cgcgcagaaa aaaaggatct
     2341 caagaagatc ctttgatctt ttctacgggg tctgacgctc agtggaacga aaactcacgt
     2401 taagggattt tggtcatgag attatcaaaa aggatcttca cctagatcct tttaaattaa
     2461 aaatgaagtt ttaaatcaat ctaaagtata tatgagtaaa cttggtctga cagttaccaa
     2521 tgcttaatca gtgaggcacc tatctcagcg atctgtctat ttcgttcatc catagttgcc
     2581 tgactccccg tcgtgtagat aactacgata cgggagggct taccatctgg ccccagtgct
     2641 gcaatgatac cgcgagaacc acgctcaccg gctccagatt tatcagcaat aaaccagcca
     2701 gccggaaggg ccgagcgcag aagtggtcct gcaactttat ccgcctccat ccagtctatt
     2761 aattgttgcc gggaagctag agtaagtagt tcgccagtta atagtttgcg caacgttgtt
     2821 gccattgcta caggcatcgt ggtgtcacgc tcgtcgtttg gtatggcttc attcagctcc
     2881 ggttcccaac gatcaaggcg agttacatga tcccccatgt tgtgcaaaaa agcggttagc
     2941 tccttcggtc ctccgatcgt tgtcagaagt aagttggccg cagtgttatc actcatggtt
     3001 atggcagcac tgcataattc tcttactgtc atgccatccg taagatgctt ttctgtgact
     3061 ggtgagtact caaccaagtc attctgagaa tagtgtatgc ggcgaccgag ttgctcttgc
     3121 ccggcgtcaa tacgggataa taccgcgcca catagcagaa ctttaaaagt gctcatcatt
     3181 ggaaaacgtt cttcggggcg aaaactctca aggatcttac cgctgttgag atccagttcg
     3241 atgtaaccca ctcgtgcacc caactgatct tcagcatctt ttactttcac cagcgtttct
     3301 gggtgagcaa aaacaggaag gcaaaatgcc gcaaaaaagg gaataagggc gacacggaaa
     3361 tgttgaatac tcatactctt cctttttcaa tattattgaa gcatttatca aggttattgt
     3421 ctcatgagcg gatacatatt tgaatgtatt tagaaaaata aacaaatagg ggttccgcgc
     3481 acgaattggc cagcgctgcc atttttgggg tgaggccgtt cgcggccgag gggcgcagcc
     3541 cctgggggga tgggaggccc gcgttagcgg gccgggaggg ttcgagaagg gggggcaccc
     3601 cccttcggcg tgcgcggtca cgcgcacagg gcgcagccct ggttaaaaac aaggtttata
     3661 aatattggtt taaaagcagg ttaaaagaca ggttagcggt ggccgaaaaa cgggcggaaa
     3721 cccttgcaaa tgctggattt tctgcctgtg gacagcccct caaatgtcaa taggtgcgcc
     3781 cctcatctgt cagcactctg cccctcaagt gtcaaggatc gcgcccctca tctgtcagta
     3841 gtcgcgcccc tcaagtgtca ataccgcagg gcacttatcc ccaggcttgt ccacatcatc
     3901 tgtgggaaac tcgcgtaaaa tcaggcgttt tcgccgattt gcgaggctgg ccagctccac
     3961 gtcgccggcc gaaatcgagc ctgcccctca tctgtcaacg ccgcgccggg tgagtcggcc
     4021 cctcaagtgt caacgtccgc ccctcatctg tcagtgaggg ccaagttttc cgcgaggtat
     4081 ccacaacgcc ggcggccgcg gtgtctcgca cacggcttcg acggcgtttc tggcgcgttt
     4141 gcagggccat agacggccgc cagcccagcg gcgagggcaa ccagcccggt gagcgtcgca
     4201 aaggagatcc tgatctgact gatgggctgc ctgtatcgag tggtgatttt gtgccgagct
     4261 gccggtcggg gagctgttgg ctggctggtg gcaggatata ttgtggtgta aacaaattga
     4321 cgcttagaca acttaataac acattgcgga cgtttttaat gtactggggt ggatgcagtg
     4381 ggccccactc tggcttgaag acaacgt
//
