# Supplementary material for: MozClo: An Expanded MoClo Toolset for Large Multigene Assembly and Plant Transformations
Source: bioRxiv preprint, doi:10.64898/2026.07.09.737387, version 1 (2026-07-10)
Supplement: Plasmid Sequences [file 737387_file05.zip › pMOZ-DUM-9.gb]

LOCUS       pMOZ-DUM-9              4407 bp    DNA     circular SYN 04-JUL-2026
DEFINITION  synthetic circular DNA
ACCESSION   .
VERSION     .
KEYWORDS    .
SOURCE      synthetic DNA construct
  ORGANISM  synthetic DNA construct
REFERENCE   1  (bases 1 to 4407)
  AUTHORS   SnapGene License
  TITLE     Direct Submission
  JOURNAL   Exported Jul 5, 2026 from SnapGene 8.2.2
            https://www.snapgene.com
FEATURES             Location/Qualifiers
     source          1..4407
                     /mol_type="other DNA"
                     /organism="synthetic DNA construct"
     misc_feature    18..39
                     /label=Dummy 9
     misc_feature    complement(76..204)
                     /label=RB short
                     /label=RB\short
                     /note="/vntifkey=21"
     misc_feature    complement(228..1709)
                     /label=RK2 trfa (no Esp3I)
                     /label=RK2\trfa\(no\Esp3I)
                     /note="/vntifkey=21"
     misc_feature    1720..2509
                     /label=pUC ori
                     /label=pUC\ori
                     /note="/vntifkey=21"
     CDS             complement(2517..3374)
                     /codon_start=1
                     /label=AP r
                     /label=AP\r
                     /note="/vntifkey=4"
                     /translation="MSIQHFRVALIPFFAAFCLPVFAHPETLVKVKDAEDQLGARVGYI
                     ELDLNSGKILESFRPEERFPMMSTFKVLLCGAVLSRIDAGQEQLGRRIHYSQNDLVEYS
                     PVTEKHLTDGMTVRELCSAAITMSDNTAANLLLTTIGGPKELTAFLHNMGDHVTRLDRW
                     EPELNEAIPNDERDTTMPVAMATTLRKLLTGELLTLASRQQLIDWMEADKVAGPLLRSA
                     LPAGWFIADKSGAGERGSRGIIAALGPDGKPSRIVVIYTTGSQATMDERNRQIAEIGAS
                     LIKHW"
     rep_origin      complement(3572..4189)
                     /direction=LEFT
                     /standard_name="oriV"
                     /label=oriV
                     /note="shows similarity to GenBank Accession Number M20134"
                     /note="/vntifkey=33"
     misc_feature    4219..4366
                     /label=TDNA-LB
                     /note="shows similarity to T-DNA left border: GenBank 
                     Accession Number J01825"
                     /note="/vntifkey=21"
     primer_bind     complement(4376..4396)
                     /label=1338
ORIGIN
        1 cggtcagatc actggagaac gagtcagcca cgtacgatac gctatccttg tcttccgctc
       61 tgcacgaagt ggtttaaact atcagttgtt tgacaggata tattggcggg taaacctaag
      121 agaaaagagc gtttattaga ataatcggat atttaaaagg gcgtgaaaag gtttatccgt
      181 tcgtccattt gtatgtgcat gccaaccaca gggttcccca gatcaggcgc tggctgctga
      241 acccccagcc ggaactgacc ccacaaggcc ctagcgtttg caatgcacca ggtcatcatt
      301 gacccaggcg tgttccacca ggccgctgcc tcgcaactct tcgcaggctt cgccgacctg
      361 ctcgcgccac ttcttcacgc gggtggaatc cgatccgcac atgaggcgga aggtttccag
      421 cttgagcggg tacggctccc ggtgcgagct gaaatagtcg aacatccgtc gggccgtcgg
      481 cgacagcttg cggtacttct cccatatgaa tttcgtgtag tggtcgccag caaacagcac
      541 gacgatttcc tcgtcgatca ggacctggca acgggacgtt ttcttgccac ggtccaggac
      601 gcggaagcgg tgcagcagcg acaccgattc caggtgccca acgcggtcgg acgtgaagcc
      661 catcgccgtc gcctgtaggc gcgacaggca ttcctcggcc ttcgtgtaat accggccatt
      721 gatcgaccag cccaggtcct ggcaaagctc gtagaacgtg aaggtgatcg gctcgccgat
      781 aggggtgcgc ttcgcgtact ccaacacctg ctgccacacc agttcgtcat cgtcggcccg
      841 cagctcgacg ccggtgtagg tgatcttcac gtccttgttg acgtggaaaa tgaccttgtt
      901 ttgcagcgcc tcgcgcggga ttttcttgtt gcgcgtggtg aacagggcag agcgggccgt
      961 gtcgtttggc atcgctcgca tcgtgtccgg ccacggcgca atatcgaaca aggaaagctg
     1021 catttccttg atctgctgct tcgtgtgttt cagcaacgcg gcctgcttgg cctcgctgac
     1081 ctgttttgcc aggtcctcgc cggcggtttt tcgcttcttg gtcgtcatag ttcctcgcgt
     1141 gtcgatggtc atcgacttcg ccaaacctgc cgcctcctgt tcaagacgac gcgaacgctc
     1201 cacggcggcc gatggcgcgg gcagggcagg gggagccagt tgcacgctgt cgcgctcgat
     1261 cttggccgta gcttgctgga ccatcgagcc gacggactgg aaggtttcgc ggggcgcacg
     1321 catgacggtg cggcttgcga tggtttcggc atcctcggcg gaaaaccccg cgtcgatcag
     1381 ttcttgcctg tatgccttcc ggtcaaacgt ccgattcatt caccctcctt gcgggattgc
     1441 cccgactcac gccggggcaa tgtgccctta ttcctgattt gacccgcctg gtgccttggt
     1501 gtccagataa tccaccttat cggcaatgaa gtcggtcccg tagaccgtct ggccgtcctt
     1561 ctcgtacttg gtattccgaa tcttgccctg cacgaatacc agcgacccct tgcccaaata
     1621 cttgccgtgg gcctcggcct gagagccaaa acacttgatg cggaagaagt cggtgcgctc
     1681 ctgcttgtcg ccggcatcgt tgcgccacat ctaggatctg ccaggaaccg taaaaaggcc
     1741 gcgttgctgg cgtttttcca taggctccgc ccccctgacg agcatcacaa aaatcgacgc
     1801 tcaagtcaga ggtggcgaaa cccgacagga ctataaagat accaggcgtt tccccctgga
     1861 agctccctcg tgcgctctcc tgttccgacc ctgccgctta ccggatacct gtccgccttt
     1921 ctcccttcgg gaagcgtggc gctttctcat agctcacgct gtaggtatct cagttcggtg
     1981 taggtcgttc gctccaagct gggctgtgtg cacgaacccc ccgttcagcc cgaccgctgc
     2041 gccttatccg gtaactatcg tcttgagtcc aacccggtaa gacacgactt atcgccactg
     2101 gcagcagcca ctggtaacag gattagcaga gcgaggtatg taggcggtgc tacagagttc
     2161 ttgaagtggt ggcctaacta cggctacact agaagaacag tatttggtat ctgcgctctg
     2221 ctgaagccag ttaccttcgg aaaaagagtt ggtagctctt gatccggcaa acaaaccacc
     2281 gctggtagcg gtggtttttt tgtttgcaag cagcagatta cgcgcagaaa aaaaggatct
     2341 caagaagatc ctttgatctt ttctacgggg tctgacgctc agtggaacga aaactcacgt
     2401 taagggattt tggtcatgag attatcaaaa aggatcttca cctagatcct tttaaattaa
     2461 aaatgaagtt ttaaatcaat ctaaagtata tatgagtaaa cttggtctga cagttaccaa
     2521 tgcttaatca gtgaggcacc tatctcagcg atctgtctat ttcgttcatc catagttgcc
     2581 tgactccccg tcgtgtagat aactacgata cgggagggct taccatctgg ccccagtgct
     2641 gcaatgatac cgcgagaacc acgctcaccg gctccagatt tatcagcaat aaaccagcca
     2701 gccggaaggg ccgagcgcag aagtggtcct gcaactttat ccgcctccat ccagtctatt
     2761 aattgttgcc gggaagctag agtaagtagt tcgccagtta atagtttgcg caacgttgtt
     2821 gccattgcta caggcatcgt ggtgtcacgc tcgtcgtttg gtatggcttc attcagctcc
     2881 ggttcccaac gatcaaggcg agttacatga tcccccatgt tgtgcaaaaa agcggttagc
     2941 tccttcggtc ctccgatcgt tgtcagaagt aagttggccg cagtgttatc actcatggtt
     3001 atggcagcac tgcataattc tcttactgtc atgccatccg taagatgctt ttctgtgact
     3061 ggtgagtact caaccaagtc attctgagaa tagtgtatgc ggcgaccgag ttgctcttgc
     3121 ccggcgtcaa tacgggataa taccgcgcca catagcagaa ctttaaaagt gctcatcatt
     3181 ggaaaacgtt cttcggggcg aaaactctca aggatcttac cgctgttgag atccagttcg
     3241 atgtaaccca ctcgtgcacc caactgatct tcagcatctt ttactttcac cagcgtttct
     3301 gggtgagcaa aaacaggaag gcaaaatgcc gcaaaaaagg gaataagggc gacacggaaa
     3361 tgttgaatac tcatactctt cctttttcaa tattattgaa gcatttatca aggttattgt
     3421 ctcatgagcg gatacatatt tgaatgtatt tagaaaaata aacaaatagg ggttccgcgc
     3481 acgaattggc cagcgctgcc atttttgggg tgaggccgtt cgcggccgag gggcgcagcc
     3541 cctgggggga tgggaggccc gcgttagcgg gccgggaggg ttcgagaagg gggggcaccc
     3601 cccttcggcg tgcgcggtca cgcgcacagg gcgcagccct ggttaaaaac aaggtttata
     3661 aatattggtt taaaagcagg ttaaaagaca ggttagcggt ggccgaaaaa cgggcggaaa
     3721 cccttgcaaa tgctggattt tctgcctgtg gacagcccct caaatgtcaa taggtgcgcc
     3781 cctcatctgt cagcactctg cccctcaagt gtcaaggatc gcgcccctca tctgtcagta
     3841 gtcgcgcccc tcaagtgtca ataccgcagg gcacttatcc ccaggcttgt ccacatcatc
     3901 tgtgggaaac tcgcgtaaaa tcaggcgttt tcgccgattt gcgaggctgg ccagctccac
     3961 gtcgccggcc gaaatcgagc ctgcccctca tctgtcaacg ccgcgccggg tgagtcggcc
     4021 cctcaagtgt caacgtccgc ccctcatctg tcagtgaggg ccaagttttc cgcgaggtat
     4081 ccacaacgcc ggcggccgcg gtgtctcgca cacggcttcg acggcgtttc tggcgcgttt
     4141 gcagggccat agacggccgc cagcccagcg gcgagggcaa ccagcccggt gagcgtcgca
     4201 aaggagatcc tgatctgact gatgggctgc ctgtatcgag tggtgatttt gtgccgagct
     4261 gccggtcggg gagctgttgg ctggctggtg gcaggatata ttgtggtgta aacaaattga
     4321 cgcttagaca acttaataac acattgcgga cgtttttaat gtactggggt ggatgcagtg
     4381 ggccccactc tggcttgaag acaactt
//
