# Supplementary material for: MozClo: An Expanded MoClo Toolset for Large Multigene Assembly and Plant Transformations
Source: bioRxiv preprint, doi:10.64898/2026.07.09.737387, version 1 (2026-07-10)
Supplement: Plasmid Sequences [file 737387_file05.zip › pMOZ-DUM-10.gb]

LOCUS       pMOZ-DUM-10             4407 bp    DNA     circular SYN 04-JUL-2026
DEFINITION  synthetic circular DNA
ACCESSION   .
VERSION     .
KEYWORDS    .
SOURCE      synthetic DNA construct
  ORGANISM  synthetic DNA construct
REFERENCE   1  (bases 1 to 4407)
  AUTHORS   SnapGene License
  TITLE     Direct Submission
  JOURNAL   Exported Jul 5, 2026 from SnapGene 8.2.2
            https://www.snapgene.com
FEATURES             Location/Qualifiers
     source          1..4407
                     /mol_type="other DNA"
                     /organism="synthetic DNA construct"
     misc_feature    18..39
                     /label=Dummy 10
     misc_feature    complement(76..204)
                     /label=RB short
                     /label=RB\short
                     /note="/vntifkey=21"
     misc_feature    complement(228..1709)
                     /label=RK2 trfa (no Esp3I)
                     /label=RK2\trfa\(no\Esp3I)
                     /note="/vntifkey=21"
     misc_feature    1720..2509
                     /label=pUC ori
                     /label=pUC\ori
                     /note="/vntifkey=21"
     CDS             complement(2517..3374)
                     /codon_start=1
                     /label=AP r
                     /label=AP\r
                     /note="/vntifkey=4"
                     /translation="MSIQHFRVALIPFFAAFCLPVFAHPETLVKVKDAEDQLGARVGYI
                     ELDLNSGKILESFRPEERFPMMSTFKVLLCGAVLSRIDAGQEQLGRRIHYSQNDLVEYS
                     PVTEKHLTDGMTVRELCSAAITMSDNTAANLLLTTIGGPKELTAFLHNMGDHVTRLDRW
                     EPELNEAIPNDERDTTMPVAMATTLRKLLTGELLTLASRQQLIDWMEADKVAGPLLRSA
                     LPAGWFIADKSGAGERGSRGIIAALGPDGKPSRIVVIYTTGSQATMDERNRQIAEIGAS
                     LIKHW"
     rep_origin      complement(3572..4189)
                     /direction=LEFT
                     /standard_name="oriV"
                     /label=oriV
                     /note="shows similarity to GenBank Accession Number M20134"
                     /note="/vntifkey=33"
     misc_feature    4219..4366
                     /label=TDNA-LB
                     /note="shows similarity to T-DNA left border: GenBank 
                     Accession Number J01825"
                     /note="/vntifkey=21"
     primer_bind     complement(4376..4396)
                     /label=1338
ORIGIN
        1 cttttgcaga cctggagcac agtctacgat cgccacattc gctatagttg tcttccgctc
       61 tgcacgaagt ggtttaaact atcagttgtt tgacaggata tattggcggg taaacctaag
      121 agaaaagagc gtttattaga ataatcggat atttaaaagg gcgtgaaaag gtttatccgt
      181 tcgtccattt gtatgtgcat gccaaccaca gggttcccca gatcaggcgc tggctgctga
      241 acccccagcc ggaactgacc ccacaaggcc ctagcgtttg caatgcacca ggtcatcatt
      301 gacccaggcg tgttccacca ggccgctgcc tcgcaactct tcgcaggctt cgccgacctg
      361 ctcgcgccac ttcttcacgc gggtggaatc cgatccgcac atgaggcgga aggtttccag
      421 cttgagcggg tacggctccc ggtgcgagct gaaatagtcg aacatccgtc gggccgtcgg
      481 cgacagcttg cggtacttct cccatatgaa tttcgtgtag tggtcgccag caaacagcac
      541 gacgatttcc tcgtcgatca ggacctggca acgggacgtt ttcttgccac ggtccaggac
      601 gcggaagcgg tgcagcagcg acaccgattc caggtgccca acgcggtcgg acgtgaagcc
      661 catcgccgtc gcctgtaggc gcgacaggca ttcctcggcc ttcgtgtaat accggccatt
      721 gatcgaccag cccaggtcct ggcaaagctc gtagaacgtg aaggtgatcg gctcgccgat
      781 aggggtgcgc ttcgcgtact ccaacacctg ctgccacacc agttcgtcat cgtcggcccg
      841 cagctcgacg ccggtgtagg tgatcttcac gtccttgttg acgtggaaaa tgaccttgtt
      901 ttgcagcgcc tcgcgcggga ttttcttgtt gcgcgtggtg aacagggcag agcgggccgt
      961 gtcgtttggc atcgctcgca tcgtgtccgg ccacggcgca atatcgaaca aggaaagctg
     1021 catttccttg atctgctgct tcgtgtgttt cagcaacgcg gcctgcttgg cctcgctgac
     1081 ctgttttgcc aggtcctcgc cggcggtttt tcgcttcttg gtcgtcatag ttcctcgcgt
     1141 gtcgatggtc atcgacttcg ccaaacctgc cgcctcctgt tcaagacgac gcgaacgctc
     1201 cacggcggcc gatggcgcgg gcagggcagg gggagccagt tgcacgctgt cgcgctcgat
     1261 cttggccgta gcttgctgga ccatcgagcc gacggactgg aaggtttcgc ggggcgcacg
     1321 catgacggtg cggcttgcga tggtttcggc atcctcggcg gaaaaccccg cgtcgatcag
     1381 ttcttgcctg tatgccttcc ggtcaaacgt ccgattcatt caccctcctt gcgggattgc
     1441 cccgactcac gccggggcaa tgtgccctta ttcctgattt gacccgcctg gtgccttggt
     1501 gtccagataa tccaccttat cggcaatgaa gtcggtcccg tagaccgtct ggccgtcctt
     1561 ctcgtacttg gtattccgaa tcttgccctg cacgaatacc agcgacccct tgcccaaata
     1621 cttgccgtgg gcctcggcct gagagccaaa acacttgatg cggaagaagt cggtgcgctc
     1681 ctgcttgtcg ccggcatcgt tgcgccacat ctaggatctg ccaggaaccg taaaaaggcc
     1741 gcgttgctgg cgtttttcca taggctccgc ccccctgacg agcatcacaa aaatcgacgc
     1801 tcaagtcaga ggtggcgaaa cccgacagga ctataaagat accaggcgtt tccccctgga
     1861 agctccctcg tgcgctctcc tgttccgacc ctgccgctta ccggatacct gtccgccttt
     1921 ctcccttcgg gaagcgtggc gctttctcat agctcacgct gtaggtatct cagttcggtg
     1981 taggtcgttc gctccaagct gggctgtgtg cacgaacccc ccgttcagcc cgaccgctgc
     2041 gccttatccg gtaactatcg tcttgagtcc aacccggtaa gacacgactt atcgccactg
     2101 gcagcagcca ctggtaacag gattagcaga gcgaggtatg taggcggtgc tacagagttc
     2161 ttgaagtggt ggcctaacta cggctacact agaagaacag tatttggtat ctgcgctctg
     2221 ctgaagccag ttaccttcgg aaaaagagtt ggtagctctt gatccggcaa acaaaccacc
     2281 gctggtagcg gtggtttttt tgtttgcaag cagcagatta cgcgcagaaa aaaaggatct
     2341 caagaagatc ctttgatctt ttctacgggg tctgacgctc agtggaacga aaactcacgt
     2401 taagggattt tggtcatgag attatcaaaa aggatcttca cctagatcct tttaaattaa
     2461 aaatgaagtt ttaaatcaat ctaaagtata tatgagtaaa cttggtctga cagttaccaa
     2521 tgcttaatca gtgaggcacc tatctcagcg atctgtctat ttcgttcatc catagttgcc
     2581 tgactccccg tcgtgtagat aactacgata cgggagggct taccatctgg ccccagtgct
     2641 gcaatgatac cgcgagaacc acgctcaccg gctccagatt tatcagcaat aaaccagcca
     2701 gccggaaggg ccgagcgcag aagtggtcct gcaactttat ccgcctccat ccagtctatt
     2761 aattgttgcc gggaagctag agtaagtagt tcgccagtta atagtttgcg caacgttgtt
     2821 gccattgcta caggcatcgt ggtgtcacgc tcgtcgtttg gtatggcttc attcagctcc
     2881 ggttcccaac gatcaaggcg agttacatga tcccccatgt tgtgcaaaaa agcggttagc
     2941 tccttcggtc ctccgatcgt tgtcagaagt aagttggccg cagtgttatc actcatggtt
     3001 atggcagcac tgcataattc tcttactgtc atgccatccg taagatgctt ttctgtgact
     3061 ggtgagtact caaccaagtc attctgagaa tagtgtatgc ggcgaccgag ttgctcttgc
     3121 ccggcgtcaa tacgggataa taccgcgcca catagcagaa ctttaaaagt gctcatcatt
     3181 ggaaaacgtt cttcggggcg aaaactctca aggatcttac cgctgttgag atccagttcg
     3241 atgtaaccca ctcgtgcacc caactgatct tcagcatctt ttactttcac cagcgtttct
     3301 gggtgagcaa aaacaggaag gcaaaatgcc gcaaaaaagg gaataagggc gacacggaaa
     3361 tgttgaatac tcatactctt cctttttcaa tattattgaa gcatttatca aggttattgt
     3421 ctcatgagcg gatacatatt tgaatgtatt tagaaaaata aacaaatagg ggttccgcgc
     3481 acgaattggc cagcgctgcc atttttgggg tgaggccgtt cgcggccgag gggcgcagcc
     3541 cctgggggga tgggaggccc gcgttagcgg gccgggaggg ttcgagaagg gggggcaccc
     3601 cccttcggcg tgcgcggtca cgcgcacagg gcgcagccct ggttaaaaac aaggtttata
     3661 aatattggtt taaaagcagg ttaaaagaca ggttagcggt ggccgaaaaa cgggcggaaa
     3721 cccttgcaaa tgctggattt tctgcctgtg gacagcccct caaatgtcaa taggtgcgcc
     3781 cctcatctgt cagcactctg cccctcaagt gtcaaggatc gcgcccctca tctgtcagta
     3841 gtcgcgcccc tcaagtgtca ataccgcagg gcacttatcc ccaggcttgt ccacatcatc
     3901 tgtgggaaac tcgcgtaaaa tcaggcgttt tcgccgattt gcgaggctgg ccagctccac
     3961 gtcgccggcc gaaatcgagc ctgcccctca tctgtcaacg ccgcgccggg tgagtcggcc
     4021 cctcaagtgt caacgtccgc ccctcatctg tcagtgaggg ccaagttttc cgcgaggtat
     4081 ccacaacgcc ggcggccgcg gtgtctcgca cacggcttcg acggcgtttc tggcgcgttt
     4141 gcagggccat agacggccgc cagcccagcg gcgagggcaa ccagcccggt gagcgtcgca
     4201 aaggagatcc tgatctgact gatgggctgc ctgtatcgag tggtgatttt gtgccgagct
     4261 gccggtcggg gagctgttgg ctggctggtg gcaggatata ttgtggtgta aacaaattga
     4321 cgcttagaca acttaataac acattgcgga cgtttttaat gtactggggt ggatgcagtg
     4381 ggccccactc tggcttgaag acaaatc
//
