# Supplementary material for: MozClo: An Expanded MoClo Toolset for Large Multigene Assembly and Plant Transformations
Source: bioRxiv preprint, doi:10.64898/2026.07.09.737387, version 1 (2026-07-10)
Supplement: Plasmid Sequences [file 737387_file05.zip › pMOZ-EL-7.gb]

LOCUS       pMOZ-EL-7               2496 bp    DNA     circular SYN 04-JUL-2026
DEFINITION  synthetic circular DNA
ACCESSION   .
VERSION     .
KEYWORDS    .
SOURCE      synthetic DNA construct
  ORGANISM  synthetic DNA construct
REFERENCE   1  (bases 1 to 2496)
  AUTHORS   SnapGene License
  TITLE     Direct Submission
  JOURNAL   Exported Jul 5, 2026 from SnapGene 8.2.2
            https://www.snapgene.com
FEATURES             Location/Qualifiers
     source          1..2496
                     /mol_type="other DNA"
                     /organism="synthetic DNA construct"
     CDS             197..1207
                     /codon_start=1
                     /label=Sm/Sp no DraIII
                     /label=Sm/Sp\no\DraIII
                     /note="/vntifkey=4"
                     /translation="MRSRNWSRTLTERSGGNGAVAVFMACYDCFFGVQSMPRASKQQAR
                     YAVGRCLMLWSSNDVTQQGSRPKTKLNIMREAVIAEVSTQLSEVVGVIERHLEPTLLAV
                     HLYGSAVDGGLKPHSDIDLLVTVTVRLDETTRRALINDLLETSASPGESEILRAVEVTI
                     VVHDDIIPWRYPAKRELQFGEWQRNDILAGIFEPATIDIDLAILLTKAREHSVALVGPA
                     AEELFDPVPEQDLFEALNETLTLWNSPPDWAGDERNVVLTLSRIWYSAVTGKIAPKDVA
                     ADWAMERLPAQYQPVILEARQAYLGQEEDRLASRADQLEEFVHYVKGEITKVVGK"
     misc_feature    1367..1981
                     /label=rep (pMB1)
                     /label=rep\(pMB1)
                     /note="/vntifkey=21"
     primer_bind     2201..2217
                     /label=M13-R
     primer_bind     2219..2239
                     /label=CMV-F
     primer_bind     2241..2260
                     /label=pBAD-F
     misc_feature    2334..2355
                     /label=EL7
     primer_bind     complement(2429..2451)
                     /label=M13F
     primer_bind     complement(2453..2472)
                     /label=CMV-R
     primer_bind     complement(2474..2496)
                     /label=pGEX5
ORIGIN
        1 ttacggcctc gtgatacgcc tatttttata ggttaatgtc atgataataa tggtttctta
       61 gacgtcaggt ggcacttttc ggggaaatgt gcgcggaacc cctatttgtt tatttttcta
      121 aatacattca aatatgtatc cgctcatgag acaataaccc tgataaatgc ttcaataata
      181 ttgaaaaagg aagagtatgc gctcacgcaa ctggtccaga accttgaccg aacgcagcgg
      241 tggtaacggc gcagtggcgg ttttcatggc ttgttatgac tgtttttttg gggtacagtc
      301 tatgcctcgg gcatccaagc agcaagcgcg ttacgccgtg ggtcgatgtt tgatgttatg
      361 gagcagcaac gatgttacgc agcagggcag tcgccctaaa acaaagttaa acatcatgag
      421 ggaagcggtg atcgccgaag tatcgactca actatcagag gtagttggcg tcatcgagcg
      481 ccatctcgaa ccgacgttgc tggccgtaca tttgtacggc tccgcagtgg atggcggcct
      541 gaagccacac agcgatattg atttgctggt tacggtgacc gtaaggcttg atgaaacaac
      601 gcggcgagct ttgatcaacg accttttgga aacttcggct tcccctggag agagcgagat
      661 tctccgcgct gtagaagtca ccattgttgt gcacgacgac atcattccgt ggcgttatcc
      721 agctaagcgc gaactgcaat ttggagaatg gcagcgcaat gacattcttg caggtatctt
      781 cgagccagcc acgatcgaca ttgatctggc tatcttgctg acaaaagcaa gagaacatag
      841 cgttgccttg gtaggtccag cggcggagga actctttgat ccggttcctg aacaggatct
      901 atttgaggcg ctaaatgaaa ccttaacgct atggaactcg ccgcccgact gggctggcga
      961 tgagcgaaat gtagtgctta cgttgtcccg catttggtac agcgcagtaa ccggcaaaat
     1021 cgcgccgaag gatgtcgctg ccgactgggc aatggagcgc ctgccggccc agtatcagcc
     1081 cgtcatactt gaagctagac aggcttatct tggacaagaa gaagatcgct tggcctcgcg
     1141 cgcagatcag ttggaagaat ttgtccatta cgtaaaaggc gagatcacca aggtagtcgg
     1201 caaataactg tcagaccaag tttactcata tatactttag attgatttaa aacttcattt
     1261 ttaatttaaa aggatctagg tgaagatcct ttttgataat ctcatgacca aaatccctta
     1321 acgtgagttt tcgttccact gagcgtcaga ccccgtagaa aagatcaaag gatcttcttg
     1381 agatcctttt tttctgcgcg taatctgctg cttgcaaaca aaaaaaccac cgctaccagc
     1441 ggtggtttgt ttgccggatc aagagctacc aactcttttt ccgaaggtaa ctggcttcag
     1501 cagagcgcag ataccaaata ctgttcttct agtgtagccg tagttaggcc accacttcaa
     1561 gaactctgta gcaccgccta catacctcgc tctgctaatc ctgttaccag tggctgctgc
     1621 cagtggcgat aagtcgtgtc ttaccgggtt ggactcaaga cgatagttac cggataaggc
     1681 gcagcggtcg ggctgaacgg ggggttcgtg cacacagccc agcttggagc gaacgaccta
     1741 caccgaactg agatacctac agcgtgagct atgagaaagc gccacgcttc ccgaagggag
     1801 aaaggcggac aggtatccgg taagcggcag ggtcggaaca ggagagcgca cgagggagct
     1861 tccaggggga aacgcctggt atctttatag tcctgtcggg tttcgccacc tctgacttga
     1921 gcgtcgattt ttgtgatgct cgtcaggggg gcggagccta tggaaaaacg ccagcaacgc
     1981 ggccttttta cggttcctgg ccttttgctg gccttttgct cacatgttct ttcctgcgtt
     2041 atcccctgat tctgtggata accgtattac cgcctttgag tgagctgata ccgctcgccg
     2101 cagccgaacg accgagcgca gcgagtcagt gagcgaggaa gcggaagagc gcccaatacg
     2161 caaaccgcct ctccccgcgc gttggccgat tcattaacta caggaaacag ctatgactcg
     2221 caaatgggcg gtaggcgtgt atgccatagc atttttatcc gaattcggat ccctgcagaa
     2281 gcttctcgag tctagagata tccccgggaa aggagcagga ggaagactcc gtagcatact
     2341 tacgccgata accgcgggac tgtcttctac tattactttt ggatccgaat tcaagcttct
     2401 gcagtctaga ctcgagcccg gggatatcta caacgtcgtg actgggaaaa ctccttacgg
     2461 gactttccta cttcaccaaa cgtggcttgc cagccc
//
