# Supplementary material for: MozClo: An Expanded MoClo Toolset for Large Multigene Assembly and Plant Transformations
Source: bioRxiv preprint, doi:10.64898/2026.07.09.737387, version 1 (2026-07-10)
Supplement: Plasmid Sequences [file 737387_file05.zip › pMOZ-EL-8.gb]

LOCUS       pMOZ-EL-8               2496 bp    DNA     circular SYN 04-JUL-2026
DEFINITION  synthetic circular DNA
ACCESSION   .
VERSION     .
KEYWORDS    .
SOURCE      synthetic DNA construct
  ORGANISM  synthetic DNA construct
REFERENCE   1  (bases 1 to 2496)
  AUTHORS   SnapGene License
  TITLE     Direct Submission
  JOURNAL   Exported Jul 5, 2026 from SnapGene 8.2.2
            https://www.snapgene.com
FEATURES             Location/Qualifiers
     source          1..2496
                     /mol_type="other DNA"
                     /organism="synthetic DNA construct"
     CDS             197..1207
                     /codon_start=1
                     /label=Sm/Sp no DraIII
                     /label=Sm/Sp\no\DraIII
                     /note="/vntifkey=4"
                     /translation="MRSRNWSRTLTERSGGNGAVAVFMACYDCFFGVQSMPRASKQQAR
                     YAVGRCLMLWSSNDVTQQGSRPKTKLNIMREAVIAEVSTQLSEVVGVIERHLEPTLLAV
                     HLYGSAVDGGLKPHSDIDLLVTVTVRLDETTRRALINDLLETSASPGESEILRAVEVTI
                     VVHDDIIPWRYPAKRELQFGEWQRNDILAGIFEPATIDIDLAILLTKAREHSVALVGPA
                     AEELFDPVPEQDLFEALNETLTLWNSPPDWAGDERNVVLTLSRIWYSAVTGKIAPKDVA
                     ADWAMERLPAQYQPVILEARQAYLGQEEDRLASRADQLEEFVHYVKGEITKVVGK"
     misc_feature    1367..1981
                     /label=rep (pMB1)
                     /label=rep\(pMB1)
                     /note="/vntifkey=21"
     primer_bind     2201..2217
                     /label=M13-R
     primer_bind     2219..2239
                     /label=CMV-F
     primer_bind     2241..2260
                     /label=pBAD-F
     misc_feature    2334..2355
                     /label=EL8
     primer_bind     complement(2429..2451)
                     /label=M13F
     primer_bind     complement(2453..2472)
                     /label=CMV-R
     primer_bind     complement(2474..2496)
                     /label=pGEX5
ORIGIN
        1 ttacggcctc gtgatacgcc tatttttata ggttaatgtc atgataataa tggtttctta
       61 gacgtcaggt ggcacttttc ggggaaatgt gcgcggaacc cctatttgtt tatttttcta
      121 aatacattca aatatgtatc cgctcatgag acaataaccc tgataaatgc ttcaataata
      181 ttgaaaaagg aagagtatgc gctcacgcaa ctggtccaga accttgaccg aacgcagcgg
      241 tggtaacggc gcagtggcgg ttttcatggc ttgttatgac tgtttttttg gggtacagtc
      301 tatgcctcgg gcatccaagc agcaagcgcg ttacgccgtg ggtcgatgtt tgatgttatg
      361 gagcagcaac gatgttacgc agcagggcag tcgccctaaa acaaagttaa acatcatgag
      421 ggaagcggtg atcgccgaag tatcgactca actatcagag gtagttggcg tcatcgagcg
      481 ccatctcgaa ccgacgttgc tggccgtaca tttgtacggc tccgcagtgg atggcggcct
      541 gaagccacac agcgatattg atttgctggt tacggtgacc gtaaggcttg atgaaacaac
      601 gcggcgagct ttgatcaacg accttttgga aacttcggct tcccctggag agagcgagat
      661 tctccgcgct gtagaagtca ccattgttgt gcacgacgac atcattccgt ggcgttatcc
      721 agctaagcgc gaactgcaat ttggagaatg gcagcgcaat gacattcttg caggtatctt
      781 cgagccagcc acgatcgaca ttgatctggc tatcttgctg acaaaagcaa gagaacatag
      841 cgttgccttg gtaggtccag cggcggagga actctttgat ccggttcctg aacaggatct
      901 atttgaggcg ctaaatgaaa ccttaacgct atggaactcg ccgcccgact gggctggcga
      961 tgagcgaaat gtagtgctta cgttgtcccg catttggtac agcgcagtaa ccggcaaaat
     1021 cgcgccgaag gatgtcgctg ccgactgggc aatggagcgc ctgccggccc agtatcagcc
     1081 cgtcatactt gaagctagac aggcttatct tggacaagaa gaagatcgct tggcctcgcg
     1141 cgcagatcag ttggaagaat ttgtccatta cgtaaaaggc gagatcacca aggtagtcgg
     1201 caaataactg tcagaccaag tttactcata tatactttag attgatttaa aacttcattt
     1261 ttaatttaaa aggatctagg tgaagatcct ttttgataat ctcatgacca aaatccctta
     1321 acgtgagttt tcgttccact gagcgtcaga ccccgtagaa aagatcaaag gatcttcttg
     1381 agatcctttt tttctgcgcg taatctgctg cttgcaaaca aaaaaaccac cgctaccagc
     1441 ggtggtttgt ttgccggatc aagagctacc aactcttttt ccgaaggtaa ctggcttcag
     1501 cagagcgcag ataccaaata ctgttcttct agtgtagccg tagttaggcc accacttcaa
     1561 gaactctgta gcaccgccta catacctcgc tctgctaatc ctgttaccag tggctgctgc
     1621 cagtggcgat aagtcgtgtc ttaccgggtt ggactcaaga cgatagttac cggataaggc
     1681 gcagcggtcg ggctgaacgg ggggttcgtg cacacagccc agcttggagc gaacgaccta
     1741 caccgaactg agatacctac agcgtgagct atgagaaagc gccacgcttc ccgaagggag
     1801 aaaggcggac aggtatccgg taagcggcag ggtcggaaca ggagagcgca cgagggagct
     1861 tccaggggga aacgcctggt atctttatag tcctgtcggg tttcgccacc tctgacttga
     1921 gcgtcgattt ttgtgatgct cgtcaggggg gcggagccta tggaaaaacg ccagcaacgc
     1981 ggccttttta cggttcctgg ccttttgctg gccttttgct cacatgttct ttcctgcgtt
     2041 atcccctgat tctgtggata accgtattac cgcctttgag tgagctgata ccgctcgccg
     2101 cagccgaacg accgagcgca gcgagtcagt gagcgaggaa gcggaagagc gcccaatacg
     2161 caaaccgcct ctccccgcgc gttggccgat tcattaacta caggaaacag ctatgactcg
     2221 caaatgggcg gtaggcgtgt atgccatagc atttttatcc gaattcggat ccctgcagaa
     2281 gcttctcgag tctagagata tccccgggaa aggagcagga ggaagactcc ttcttcagcc
     2341 acgatcgcta catccgggac tgtcttctac tattactttt ggatccgaat tcaagcttct
     2401 gcagtctaga ctcgagcccg gggatatcta caacgtcgtg actgggaaaa ctccttacgg
     2461 gactttccta cttcaccaaa cgtggcttgc cagccc
//
