# Supplementary material for: MozClo: An Expanded MoClo Toolset for Large Multigene Assembly and Plant Transformations
Source: bioRxiv preprint, doi:10.64898/2026.07.09.737387, version 1 (2026-07-10)
Supplement: Plasmid Sequences [file 737387_file05.zip › pMOZ-EL-9.gb]

LOCUS       pMOZ-EL-9               2496 bp    DNA     circular SYN 04-JUL-2026
DEFINITION  synthetic circular DNA
ACCESSION   .
VERSION     .
KEYWORDS    .
SOURCE      synthetic DNA construct
  ORGANISM  synthetic DNA construct
REFERENCE   1  (bases 1 to 2496)
  AUTHORS   SnapGene License
  TITLE     Direct Submission
  JOURNAL   Exported Jul 5, 2026 from SnapGene 8.2.2
            https://www.snapgene.com
FEATURES             Location/Qualifiers
     source          1..2496
                     /mol_type="other DNA"
                     /organism="synthetic DNA construct"
     CDS             197..1207
                     /codon_start=1
                     /label=Sm/Sp no DraIII
                     /label=Sm/Sp\no\DraIII
                     /note="/vntifkey=4"
                     /translation="MRSRNWSRTLTERSGGNGAVAVFMACYDCFFGVQSMPRASKQQAR
                     YAVGRCLMLWSSNDVTQQGSRPKTKLNIMREAVIAEVSTQLSEVVGVIERHLEPTLLAV
                     HLYGSAVDGGLKPHSDIDLLVTVTVRLDETTRRALINDLLETSASPGESEILRAVEVTI
                     VVHDDIIPWRYPAKRELQFGEWQRNDILAGIFEPATIDIDLAILLTKAREHSVALVGPA
                     AEELFDPVPEQDLFEALNETLTLWNSPPDWAGDERNVVLTLSRIWYSAVTGKIAPKDVA
                     ADWAMERLPAQYQPVILEARQAYLGQEEDRLASRADQLEEFVHYVKGEITKVVGK"
     misc_feature    1367..1981
                     /label=rep (pMB1)
                     /label=rep\(pMB1)
                     /note="/vntifkey=21"
     primer_bind     2201..2217
                     /label=M13-R
     primer_bind     2219..2239
                     /label=CMV-F
     primer_bind     2241..2260
                     /label=pBAD-F
     misc_feature    2334..2355
                     /label=EL9
     primer_bind     complement(2429..2451)
                     /label=M13F
     primer_bind     complement(2453..2472)
                     /label=CMV-R
     primer_bind     complement(2474..2496)
                     /label=pGEX5
ORIGIN
        1 ttacggcctc gtgatacgcc tatttttata ggttaatgtc atgataataa tggtttctta
       61 gacgtcaggt ggcacttttc ggggaaatgt gcgcggaacc cctatttgtt tatttttcta
      121 aatacattca aatatgtatc cgctcatgag acaataaccc tgataaatgc ttcaataata
      181 ttgaaaaagg aagagtatgc gctcacgcaa ctggtccaga accttgaccg aacgcagcgg
      241 tggtaacggc gcagtggcgg ttttcatggc ttgttatgac tgtttttttg gggtacagtc
      301 tatgcctcgg gcatccaagc agcaagcgcg ttacgccgtg ggtcgatgtt tgatgttatg
      361 gagcagcaac gatgttacgc agcagggcag tcgccctaaa acaaagttaa acatcatgag
      421 ggaagcggtg atcgccgaag tatcgactca actatcagag gtagttggcg tcatcgagcg
      481 ccatctcgaa ccgacgttgc tggccgtaca tttgtacggc tccgcagtgg atggcggcct
      541 gaagccacac agcgatattg atttgctggt tacggtgacc gtaaggcttg atgaaacaac
      601 gcggcgagct ttgatcaacg accttttgga aacttcggct tcccctggag agagcgagat
      661 tctccgcgct gtagaagtca ccattgttgt gcacgacgac atcattccgt ggcgttatcc
      721 agctaagcgc gaactgcaat ttggagaatg gcagcgcaat gacattcttg caggtatctt
      781 cgagccagcc acgatcgaca ttgatctggc tatcttgctg acaaaagcaa gagaacatag
      841 cgttgccttg gtaggtccag cggcggagga actctttgat ccggttcctg aacaggatct
      901 atttgaggcg ctaaatgaaa ccttaacgct atggaactcg ccgcccgact gggctggcga
      961 tgagcgaaat gtagtgctta cgttgtcccg catttggtac agcgcagtaa ccggcaaaat
     1021 cgcgccgaag gatgtcgctg ccgactgggc aatggagcgc ctgccggccc agtatcagcc
     1081 cgtcatactt gaagctagac aggcttatct tggacaagaa gaagatcgct tggcctcgcg
     1141 cgcagatcag ttggaagaat ttgtccatta cgtaaaaggc gagatcacca aggtagtcgg
     1201 caaataactg tcagaccaag tttactcata tatactttag attgatttaa aacttcattt
     1261 ttaatttaaa aggatctagg tgaagatcct ttttgataat ctcatgacca aaatccctta
     1321 acgtgagttt tcgttccact gagcgtcaga ccccgtagaa aagatcaaag gatcttcttg
     1381 agatcctttt tttctgcgcg taatctgctg cttgcaaaca aaaaaaccac cgctaccagc
     1441 ggtggtttgt ttgccggatc aagagctacc aactcttttt ccgaaggtaa ctggcttcag
     1501 cagagcgcag ataccaaata ctgttcttct agtgtagccg tagttaggcc accacttcaa
     1561 gaactctgta gcaccgccta catacctcgc tctgctaatc ctgttaccag tggctgctgc
     1621 cagtggcgat aagtcgtgtc ttaccgggtt ggactcaaga cgatagttac cggataaggc
     1681 gcagcggtcg ggctgaacgg ggggttcgtg cacacagccc agcttggagc gaacgaccta
     1741 caccgaactg agatacctac agcgtgagct atgagaaagc gccacgcttc ccgaagggag
     1801 aaaggcggac aggtatccgg taagcggcag ggtcggaaca ggagagcgca cgagggagct
     1861 tccaggggga aacgcctggt atctttatag tcctgtcggg tttcgccacc tctgacttga
     1921 gcgtcgattt ttgtgatgct cgtcaggggg gcggagccta tggaaaaacg ccagcaacgc
     1981 ggccttttta cggttcctgg ccttttgctg gccttttgct cacatgttct ttcctgcgtt
     2041 atcccctgat tctgtggata accgtattac cgcctttgag tgagctgata ccgctcgccg
     2101 cagccgaacg accgagcgca gcgagtcagt gagcgaggaa gcggaagagc gcccaatacg
     2161 caaaccgcct ctccccgcgc gttggccgat tcattaacta caggaaacag ctatgactcg
     2221 caaatgggcg gtaggcgtgt atgccatagc atttttatcc gaattcggat ccctgcagaa
     2281 gcttctcgag tctagagata tccccgggaa aggagcagga ggaagactca tcccgatcag
     2341 tcgacatatc gtcgcgggac tgtcttctac tattactttt ggatccgaat tcaagcttct
     2401 gcagtctaga ctcgagcccg gggatatcta caacgtcgtg actgggaaaa ctccttacgg
     2461 gactttccta cttcaccaaa cgtggcttgc cagccc
//
