# Supplementary material for: MozClo: An Expanded MoClo Toolset for Large Multigene Assembly and Plant Transformations
Source: bioRxiv preprint, doi:10.64898/2026.07.09.737387, version 1 (2026-07-10)
Supplement: Plasmid Sequences [file 737387_file05.zip › pMOZ-EL-10.gb]

LOCUS       pMOZ-EL-10              2496 bp    DNA     circular SYN 04-JUL-2026
DEFINITION  synthetic circular DNA
ACCESSION   .
VERSION     .
KEYWORDS    .
SOURCE      synthetic DNA construct
  ORGANISM  synthetic DNA construct
REFERENCE   1  (bases 1 to 2496)
  AUTHORS   Cory
  TITLE     Direct Submission
  JOURNAL   Exported Jul 5, 2026 from SnapGene 8.2.2
            https://www.snapgene.com
FEATURES             Location/Qualifiers
     source          1..2496
                     /mol_type="other DNA"
                     /organism="synthetic DNA construct"
     CDS             197..1207
                     /codon_start=1
                     /label=Sm/Sp no DraIII
                     /label=Sm/Sp\no\DraIII
                     /note="/vntifkey=4"
                     /translation="MRSRNWSRTLTERSGGNGAVAVFMACYDCFFGVQSMPRASKQQAR
                     YAVGRCLMLWSSNDVTQQGSRPKTKLNIMREAVIAEVSTQLSEVVGVIERHLEPTLLAV
                     HLYGSAVDGGLKPHSDIDLLVTVTVRLDETTRRALINDLLETSASPGESEILRAVEVTI
                     VVHDDIIPWRYPAKRELQFGEWQRNDILAGIFEPATIDIDLAILLTKAREHSVALVGPA
                     AEELFDPVPEQDLFEALNETLTLWNSPPDWAGDERNVVLTLSRIWYSAVTGKIAPKDVA
                     ADWAMERLPAQYQPVILEARQAYLGQEEDRLASRADQLEEFVHYVKGEITKVVGK"
     misc_feature    1367..1981
                     /label=rep (pMB1)
                     /label=rep\(pMB1)
                     /note="/vntifkey=21"
     primer_bind     2201..2217
                     /label=M13-R
     primer_bind     2219..2239
                     /label=CMV-F
     primer_bind     2241..2260
                     /label=pBAD-F
     misc_feature    2334..2355
                     /label=EL10
     primer_bind     complement(2341..2371)
                     /label=1376
     primer_bind     complement(2429..2451)
                     /label=M13F
     primer_bind     complement(2453..2472)
                     /label=CMV-R
     primer_bind     complement(2474..2496)
                     /label=pGEX5
ORIGIN
        1 ttacggcctc gtgatacgcc tatttttata ggttaatgtc atgataataa tggtttctta
       61 gacgtcaggt ggcacttttc ggggaaatgt gcgcggaacc cctatttgtt tatttttcta
      121 aatacattca aatatgtatc cgctcatgag acaataaccc tgataaatgc ttcaataata
      181 ttgaaaaagg aagagtatgc gctcacgcaa ctggtccaga accttgaccg aacgcagcgg
      241 tggtaacggc gcagtggcgg ttttcatggc ttgttatgac tgtttttttg gggtacagtc
      301 tatgcctcgg gcatccaagc agcaagcgcg ttacgccgtg ggtcgatgtt tgatgttatg
      361 gagcagcaac gatgttacgc agcagggcag tcgccctaaa acaaagttaa acatcatgag
      421 ggaagcggtg atcgccgaag tatcgactca actatcagag gtagttggcg tcatcgagcg
      481 ccatctcgaa ccgacgttgc tggccgtaca tttgtacggc tccgcagtgg atggcggcct
      541 gaagccacac agcgatattg atttgctggt tacggtgacc gtaaggcttg atgaaacaac
      601 gcggcgagct ttgatcaacg accttttgga aacttcggct tcccctggag agagcgagat
      661 tctccgcgct gtagaagtca ccattgttgt gcacgacgac atcattccgt ggcgttatcc
      721 agctaagcgc gaactgcaat ttggagaatg gcagcgcaat gacattcttg caggtatctt
      781 cgagccagcc acgatcgaca ttgatctggc tatcttgctg acaaaagcaa gagaacatag
      841 cgttgccttg gtaggtccag cggcggagga actctttgat ccggttcctg aacaggatct
      901 atttgaggcg ctaaatgaaa ccttaacgct atggaactcg ccgcccgact gggctggcga
      961 tgagcgaaat gtagtgctta cgttgtcccg catttggtac agcgcagtaa ccggcaaaat
     1021 cgcgccgaag gatgtcgctg ccgactgggc aatggagcgc ctgccggccc agtatcagcc
     1081 cgtcatactt gaagctagac aggcttatct tggacaagaa gaagatcgct tggcctcgcg
     1141 cgcagatcag ttggaagaat ttgtccatta cgtaaaaggc gagatcacca aggtagtcgg
     1201 caaataactg tcagaccaag tttactcata tatactttag attgatttaa aacttcattt
     1261 ttaatttaaa aggatctagg tgaagatcct ttttgataat ctcatgacca aaatccctta
     1321 acgtgagttt tcgttccact gagcgtcaga ccccgtagaa aagatcaaag gatcttcttg
     1381 agatcctttt tttctgcgcg taatctgctg cttgcaaaca aaaaaaccac cgctaccagc
     1441 ggtggtttgt ttgccggatc aagagctacc aactcttttt ccgaaggtaa ctggcttcag
     1501 cagagcgcag ataccaaata ctgttcttct agtgtagccg tagttaggcc accacttcaa
     1561 gaactctgta gcaccgccta catacctcgc tctgctaatc ctgttaccag tggctgctgc
     1621 cagtggcgat aagtcgtgtc ttaccgggtt ggactcaaga cgatagttac cggataaggc
     1681 gcagcggtcg ggctgaacgg ggggttcgtg cacacagccc agcttggagc gaacgaccta
     1741 caccgaactg agatacctac agcgtgagct atgagaaagc gccacgcttc ccgaagggag
     1801 aaaggcggac aggtatccgg taagcggcag ggtcggaaca ggagagcgca cgagggagct
     1861 tccaggggga aacgcctggt atctttatag tcctgtcggg tttcgccacc tctgacttga
     1921 gcgtcgattt ttgtgatgct cgtcaggggg gcggagccta tggaaaaacg ccagcaacgc
     1981 ggccttttta cggttcctgg ccttttgctg gccttttgct cacatgttct ttcctgcgtt
     2041 atcccctgat tctgtggata accgtattac cgcctttgag tgagctgata ccgctcgccg
     2101 cagccgaacg accgagcgca gcgagtcagt gagcgaggaa gcggaagagc gcccaatacg
     2161 caaaccgcct ctccccgcgc gttggccgat tcattaacta caggaaacag ctatgactcg
     2221 caaatgggcg gtaggcgtgt atgccatagc atttttatcc gaattcggat ccctgcagaa
     2281 gcttctcgag tctagagata tccccgggaa aggagcagga ggaagactca tagcgagcta
     2341 gctagtctaa tctgcgggac tgtcttctac tattactttt ggatccgaat tcaagcttct
     2401 gcagtctaga ctcgagcccg gggatatcta caacgtcgtg actgggaaaa ctccttacgg
     2461 gactttccta cttcaccaaa cgtggcttgc cagccc
//
