# Supplementary material for: MozClo: An Expanded MoClo Toolset for Large Multigene Assembly and Plant Transformations
Source: bioRxiv preprint, doi:10.64898/2026.07.09.737387, version 1 (2026-07-10)
Supplement: Plasmid Sequences [file 737387_file05.zip › pMOZ-L1-7F.gb]

LOCUS       pMOZ-L1-7F              4977 bp    DNA     circular SYN 04-JUL-2026
DEFINITION  synthetic circular DNA
ACCESSION   .
VERSION     .
KEYWORDS    .
SOURCE      synthetic DNA construct
  ORGANISM  synthetic DNA construct
REFERENCE   1  (bases 1 to 4977)
  AUTHORS   SnapGene License
  TITLE     Direct Submission
  JOURNAL   Exported Jul 5, 2026 from SnapGene 8.2.2
            https://www.snapgene.com
FEATURES             Location/Qualifiers
     source          1..4977
                     /mol_type="other DNA"
                     /organism="synthetic DNA construct"
     misc_feature    74..610
                     /label=lacZ
                     /note="/vntifkey=21"
     misc_feature    complement(674..802)
                     /label=RB short
                     /label=RB\short
                     /note="/vntifkey=21"
     misc_feature    complement(826..2307)
                     /label=RK2 trfa (no Esp3I)
                     /label=RK2\trfa\(no\Esp3I)
                     /note="/vntifkey=21"
     misc_feature    2318..3107
                     /label=pUC ori
                     /label=pUC\ori
                     /note="/vntifkey=21"
     CDS             complement(3115..3972)
                     /codon_start=1
                     /label=AP r
                     /label=AP\r
                     /note="/vntifkey=4"
                     /translation="MSIQHFRVALIPFFAAFCLPVFAHPETLVKVKDAEDQLGARVGYI
                     ELDLNSGKILESFRPEERFPMMSTFKVLLCGAVLSRIDAGQEQLGRRIHYSQNDLVEYS
                     PVTEKHLTDGMTVRELCSAAITMSDNTAANLLLTTIGGPKELTAFLHNMGDHVTRLDRW
                     EPELNEAIPNDERDTTMPVAMATTLRKLLTGELLTLASRQQLIDWMEADKVAGPLLRSA
                     LPAGWFIADKSGAGERGSRGIIAALGPDGKPSRIVVIYTTGSQATMDERNRQIAEIGAS
                     LIKHW"
     rep_origin      complement(4170..4787)
                     /direction=LEFT
                     /standard_name="oriV"
                     /label=oriV
                     /note="shows similarity to GenBank Accession Number M20134"
                     /note="/vntifkey=33"
     misc_feature    4817..4964
                     /label=TDNA-LB
                     /note="shows similarity to T-DNA left border: GenBank 
                     Accession Number J01825"
                     /note="/vntifkey=21"
     primer_bind     complement(join(4974..4977,1..17))
                     /label=1338
ORIGIN
        1 gggccccact ctggcttgaa gacaagagcg tgacaatacc aggagtgaga ccgcagctgg
       61 cacgacaggt ttgccgactg gaaagcgggc agtgagcgca acgcaattaa tgtgagttag
      121 ctcactcatt aggcacccca ggctttacac tttatgcttc cggctcgtat gttgtgtgga
      181 attgtgagcg gataacaatt tcacacagga aacagctatg accatgatta cgccaagctt
      241 gcatgcctgc aggtcgactc tagaggatcc ccgggtaccg agctcgaatt cactggccgt
      301 cgttttacaa cgtcgtgact gggaaaaccc tggcgttacc caacttaatc gccttgcagc
      361 acatccccct ttcgccagct ggcgtaatag cgaagaggcc cgcaccgatc gcccttccca
      421 acagttgcgc agcctgaatg gcgaatggcg cctgatgcgg tattttctcc ttacgcatct
      481 gtgcggtatt tcacaccgca tatggtgcac tctcagtaca atctgctctg atgccgcata
      541 gttaagccag ccccgacacc cgccaacacc cgctgacgcg ccctgacggg cttgtctgct
      601 cccggcatcc gcttacagac aagctgtgac ggtctcacgc tcgtattgtc ttccgctctg
      661 cacgaagtgg tttaaactat cagttgtttg acaggatata ttggcgggta aacctaagag
      721 aaaagagcgt ttattagaat aatcggatat ttaaaagggc gtgaaaaggt ttatccgttc
      781 gtccatttgt atgtgcatgc caaccacagg gttccccaga tcaggcgctg gctgctgaac
      841 ccccagccgg aactgacccc acaaggccct agcgtttgca atgcaccagg tcatcattga
      901 cccaggcgtg ttccaccagg ccgctgcctc gcaactcttc gcaggcttcg ccgacctgct
      961 cgcgccactt cttcacgcgg gtggaatccg atccgcacat gaggcggaag gtttccagct
     1021 tgagcgggta cggctcccgg tgcgagctga aatagtcgaa catccgtcgg gccgtcggcg
     1081 acagcttgcg gtacttctcc catatgaatt tcgtgtagtg gtcgccagca aacagcacga
     1141 cgatttcctc gtcgatcagg acctggcaac gggacgtttt cttgccacgg tccaggacgc
     1201 ggaagcggtg cagcagcgac accgattcca ggtgcccaac gcggtcggac gtgaagccca
     1261 tcgccgtcgc ctgtaggcgc gacaggcatt cctcggcctt cgtgtaatac cggccattga
     1321 tcgaccagcc caggtcctgg caaagctcgt agaacgtgaa ggtgatcggc tcgccgatag
     1381 gggtgcgctt cgcgtactcc aacacctgct gccacaccag ttcgtcatcg tcggcccgca
     1441 gctcgacgcc ggtgtaggtg atcttcacgt ccttgttgac gtggaaaatg accttgtttt
     1501 gcagcgcctc gcgcgggatt ttcttgttgc gcgtggtgaa cagggcagag cgggccgtgt
     1561 cgtttggcat cgctcgcatc gtgtccggcc acggcgcaat atcgaacaag gaaagctgca
     1621 tttccttgat ctgctgcttc gtgtgtttca gcaacgcggc ctgcttggcc tcgctgacct
     1681 gttttgccag gtcctcgccg gcggtttttc gcttcttggt cgtcatagtt cctcgcgtgt
     1741 cgatggtcat cgacttcgcc aaacctgccg cctcctgttc aagacgacgc gaacgctcca
     1801 cggcggccga tggcgcgggc agggcagggg gagccagttg cacgctgtcg cgctcgatct
     1861 tggccgtagc ttgctggacc atcgagccga cggactggaa ggtttcgcgg ggcgcacgca
     1921 tgacggtgcg gcttgcgatg gtttcggcat cctcggcgga aaaccccgcg tcgatcagtt
     1981 cttgcctgta tgccttccgg tcaaacgtcc gattcattca ccctccttgc gggattgccc
     2041 cgactcacgc cggggcaatg tgcccttatt cctgatttga cccgcctggt gccttggtgt
     2101 ccagataatc caccttatcg gcaatgaagt cggtcccgta gaccgtctgg ccgtccttct
     2161 cgtacttggt attccgaatc ttgccctgca cgaataccag cgaccccttg cccaaatact
     2221 tgccgtgggc ctcggcctga gagccaaaac acttgatgcg gaagaagtcg gtgcgctcct
     2281 gcttgtcgcc ggcatcgttg cgccacatct aggatctgcc aggaaccgta aaaaggccgc
     2341 gttgctggcg tttttccata ggctccgccc ccctgacgag catcacaaaa atcgacgctc
     2401 aagtcagagg tggcgaaacc cgacaggact ataaagatac caggcgtttc cccctggaag
     2461 ctccctcgtg cgctctcctg ttccgaccct gccgcttacc ggatacctgt ccgcctttct
     2521 cccttcggga agcgtggcgc tttctcatag ctcacgctgt aggtatctca gttcggtgta
     2581 ggtcgttcgc tccaagctgg gctgtgtgca cgaacccccc gttcagcccg accgctgcgc
     2641 cttatccggt aactatcgtc ttgagtccaa cccggtaaga cacgacttat cgccactggc
     2701 agcagccact ggtaacagga ttagcagagc gaggtatgta ggcggtgcta cagagttctt
     2761 gaagtggtgg cctaactacg gctacactag aagaacagta tttggtatct gcgctctgct
     2821 gaagccagtt accttcggaa aaagagttgg tagctcttga tccggcaaac aaaccaccgc
     2881 tggtagcggt ggtttttttg tttgcaagca gcagattacg cgcagaaaaa aaggatctca
     2941 agaagatcct ttgatctttt ctacggggtc tgacgctcag tggaacgaaa actcacgtta
     3001 agggattttg gtcatgagat tatcaaaaag gatcttcacc tagatccttt taaattaaaa
     3061 atgaagtttt aaatcaatct aaagtatata tgagtaaact tggtctgaca gttaccaatg
     3121 cttaatcagt gaggcaccta tctcagcgat ctgtctattt cgttcatcca tagttgcctg
     3181 actccccgtc gtgtagataa ctacgatacg ggagggctta ccatctggcc ccagtgctgc
     3241 aatgataccg cgagaaccac gctcaccggc tccagattta tcagcaataa accagccagc
     3301 cggaagggcc gagcgcagaa gtggtcctgc aactttatcc gcctccatcc agtctattaa
     3361 ttgttgccgg gaagctagag taagtagttc gccagttaat agtttgcgca acgttgttgc
     3421 cattgctaca ggcatcgtgg tgtcacgctc gtcgtttggt atggcttcat tcagctccgg
     3481 ttcccaacga tcaaggcgag ttacatgatc ccccatgttg tgcaaaaaag cggttagctc
     3541 cttcggtcct ccgatcgttg tcagaagtaa gttggccgca gtgttatcac tcatggttat
     3601 ggcagcactg cataattctc ttactgtcat gccatccgta agatgctttt ctgtgactgg
     3661 tgagtactca accaagtcat tctgagaata gtgtatgcgg cgaccgagtt gctcttgccc
     3721 ggcgtcaata cgggataata ccgcgccaca tagcagaact ttaaaagtgc tcatcattgg
     3781 aaaacgttct tcggggcgaa aactctcaag gatcttaccg ctgttgagat ccagttcgat
     3841 gtaacccact cgtgcaccca actgatcttc agcatctttt actttcacca gcgtttctgg
     3901 gtgagcaaaa acaggaaggc aaaatgccgc aaaaaaggga ataagggcga cacggaaatg
     3961 ttgaatactc atactcttcc tttttcaata ttattgaagc atttatcaag gttattgtct
     4021 catgagcgga tacatatttg aatgtattta gaaaaataaa caaatagggg ttccgcgcac
     4081 gaattggcca gcgctgccat ttttggggtg aggccgttcg cggccgaggg gcgcagcccc
     4141 tggggggatg ggaggcccgc gttagcgggc cgggagggtt cgagaagggg gggcaccccc
     4201 cttcggcgtg cgcggtcacg cgcacagggc gcagccctgg ttaaaaacaa ggtttataaa
     4261 tattggttta aaagcaggtt aaaagacagg ttagcggtgg ccgaaaaacg ggcggaaacc
     4321 cttgcaaatg ctggattttc tgcctgtgga cagcccctca aatgtcaata ggtgcgcccc
     4381 tcatctgtca gcactctgcc cctcaagtgt caaggatcgc gcccctcatc tgtcagtagt
     4441 cgcgcccctc aagtgtcaat accgcagggc acttatcccc aggcttgtcc acatcatctg
     4501 tgggaaactc gcgtaaaatc aggcgttttc gccgatttgc gaggctggcc agctccacgt
     4561 cgccggccga aatcgagcct gcccctcatc tgtcaacgcc gcgccgggtg agtcggcccc
     4621 tcaagtgtca acgtccgccc ctcatctgtc agtgagggcc aagttttccg cgaggtatcc
     4681 acaacgccgg cggccgcggt gtctcgcaca cggcttcgac ggcgtttctg gcgcgtttgc
     4741 agggccatag acggccgcca gcccagcggc gagggcaacc agcccggtga gcgtcgcaaa
     4801 ggagatcctg atctgactga tgggctgcct gtatcgagtg gtgattttgt gccgagctgc
     4861 cggtcgggga gctgttggct ggctggtggc aggatatatt gtggtgtaaa caaattgacg
     4921 cttagacaac ttaataacac attgcggacg tttttaatgt actggggtgg atgcagt
//
