# Supplementary material for: MozClo: An Expanded MoClo Toolset for Large Multigene Assembly and Plant Transformations
Source: bioRxiv preprint, doi:10.64898/2026.07.09.737387, version 1 (2026-07-10)
Supplement: Plasmid Sequences [file 737387_file05.zip › pMOZ-L1-8F.gb]

LOCUS       pMOZ-L1-8F              4977 bp    DNA     circular SYN 04-JUL-2026
DEFINITION  synthetic circular DNA
ACCESSION   .
VERSION     .
KEYWORDS    .
SOURCE      synthetic DNA construct
  ORGANISM  synthetic DNA construct
REFERENCE   1  (bases 1 to 4977)
  AUTHORS   SnapGene License
  TITLE     Direct Submission
  JOURNAL   Exported Jul 5, 2026 from SnapGene 8.2.2
            https://www.snapgene.com
FEATURES             Location/Qualifiers
     source          1..4977
                     /mol_type="other DNA"
                     /organism="synthetic DNA construct"
     misc_feature    74..610
                     /label=lacZ
                     /note="/vntifkey=21"
     misc_feature    complement(674..802)
                     /label=RB short
                     /label=RB\short
                     /note="/vntifkey=21"
     misc_feature    complement(826..2307)
                     /label=RK2 trfa (no Esp3I)
                     /label=RK2\trfa\(no\Esp3I)
                     /note="/vntifkey=21"
     misc_feature    2318..3107
                     /label=pUC ori
                     /label=pUC\ori
                     /note="/vntifkey=21"
     CDS             complement(3115..3972)
                     /codon_start=1
                     /label=AP r
                     /label=AP\r
                     /note="/vntifkey=4"
                     /translation="MSIQHFRVALIPFFAAFCLPVFAHPETLVKVKDAEDQLGARVGYI
                     ELDLNSGKILESFRPEERFPMMSTFKVLLCGAVLSRIDAGQEQLGRRIHYSQNDLVEYS
                     PVTEKHLTDGMTVRELCSAAITMSDNTAANLLLTTIGGPKELTAFLHNMGDHVTRLDRW
                     EPELNEAIPNDERDTTMPVAMATTLRKLLTGELLTLASRQQLIDWMEADKVAGPLLRSA
                     LPAGWFIADKSGAGERGSRGIIAALGPDGKPSRIVVIYTTGSQATMDERNRQIAEIGAS
                     LIKHW"
     rep_origin      complement(4170..4787)
                     /direction=LEFT
                     /standard_name="oriV"
                     /label=oriV
                     /note="shows similarity to GenBank Accession Number M20134"
                     /note="/vntifkey=33"
     misc_feature    4817..4964
                     /label=TDNA-LB
                     /note="shows similarity to T-DNA left border: GenBank 
                     Accession Number J01825"
                     /note="/vntifkey=21"
     primer_bind     complement(join(4974..4977,1..17))
                     /label=1338
ORIGIN
        1 gggccccact ctggcttgaa gacaacgtac tcagtctcca tggagtgaga ccgcagctgg
       61 cacgacaggt ttgccgactg gaaagcgggc agtgagcgca acgcaattaa tgtgagttag
      121 ctcactcatt aggcacccca ggctttacac tttatgcttc cggctcgtat gttgtgtgga
      181 attgtgagcg gataacaatt tcacacagga aacagctatg accatgatta cgccaagctt
      241 gcatgcctgc aggtcgactc tagaggatcc ccgggtaccg agctcgaatt cactggccgt
      301 cgttttacaa cgtcgtgact gggaaaaccc tggcgttacc caacttaatc gccttgcagc
      361 acatccccct ttcgccagct ggcgtaatag cgaagaggcc cgcaccgatc gcccttccca
      421 acagttgcgc agcctgaatg gcgaatggcg cctgatgcgg tattttctcc ttacgcatct
      481 gtgcggtatt tcacaccgca tatggtgcac tctcagtaca atctgctctg atgccgcata
      541 gttaagccag ccccgacacc cgccaacacc cgctgacgcg ccctgacggg cttgtctgct
      601 cccggcatcc gcttacagac aagctgtgac ggtctcacgc tcttcttgtc ttccgctctg
      661 cacgaagtgg tttaaactat cagttgtttg acaggatata ttggcgggta aacctaagag
      721 aaaagagcgt ttattagaat aatcggatat ttaaaagggc gtgaaaaggt ttatccgttc
      781 gtccatttgt atgtgcatgc caaccacagg gttccccaga tcaggcgctg gctgctgaac
      841 ccccagccgg aactgacccc acaaggccct agcgtttgca atgcaccagg tcatcattga
      901 cccaggcgtg ttccaccagg ccgctgcctc gcaactcttc gcaggcttcg ccgacctgct
      961 cgcgccactt cttcacgcgg gtggaatccg atccgcacat gaggcggaag gtttccagct
     1021 tgagcgggta cggctcccgg tgcgagctga aatagtcgaa catccgtcgg gccgtcggcg
     1081 acagcttgcg gtacttctcc catatgaatt tcgtgtagtg gtcgccagca aacagcacga
     1141 cgatttcctc gtcgatcagg acctggcaac gggacgtttt cttgccacgg tccaggacgc
     1201 ggaagcggtg cagcagcgac accgattcca ggtgcccaac gcggtcggac gtgaagccca
     1261 tcgccgtcgc ctgtaggcgc gacaggcatt cctcggcctt cgtgtaatac cggccattga
     1321 tcgaccagcc caggtcctgg caaagctcgt agaacgtgaa ggtgatcggc tcgccgatag
     1381 gggtgcgctt cgcgtactcc aacacctgct gccacaccag ttcgtcatcg tcggcccgca
     1441 gctcgacgcc ggtgtaggtg atcttcacgt ccttgttgac gtggaaaatg accttgtttt
     1501 gcagcgcctc gcgcgggatt ttcttgttgc gcgtggtgaa cagggcagag cgggccgtgt
     1561 cgtttggcat cgctcgcatc gtgtccggcc acggcgcaat atcgaacaag gaaagctgca
     1621 tttccttgat ctgctgcttc gtgtgtttca gcaacgcggc ctgcttggcc tcgctgacct
     1681 gttttgccag gtcctcgccg gcggtttttc gcttcttggt cgtcatagtt cctcgcgtgt
     1741 cgatggtcat cgacttcgcc aaacctgccg cctcctgttc aagacgacgc gaacgctcca
     1801 cggcggccga tggcgcgggc agggcagggg gagccagttg cacgctgtcg cgctcgatct
     1861 tggccgtagc ttgctggacc atcgagccga cggactggaa ggtttcgcgg ggcgcacgca
     1921 tgacggtgcg gcttgcgatg gtttcggcat cctcggcgga aaaccccgcg tcgatcagtt
     1981 cttgcctgta tgccttccgg tcaaacgtcc gattcattca ccctccttgc gggattgccc
     2041 cgactcacgc cggggcaatg tgcccttatt cctgatttga cccgcctggt gccttggtgt
     2101 ccagataatc caccttatcg gcaatgaagt cggtcccgta gaccgtctgg ccgtccttct
     2161 cgtacttggt attccgaatc ttgccctgca cgaataccag cgaccccttg cccaaatact
     2221 tgccgtgggc ctcggcctga gagccaaaac acttgatgcg gaagaagtcg gtgcgctcct
     2281 gcttgtcgcc ggcatcgttg cgccacatct aggatctgcc aggaaccgta aaaaggccgc
     2341 gttgctggcg tttttccata ggctccgccc ccctgacgag catcacaaaa atcgacgctc
     2401 aagtcagagg tggcgaaacc cgacaggact ataaagatac caggcgtttc cccctggaag
     2461 ctccctcgtg cgctctcctg ttccgaccct gccgcttacc ggatacctgt ccgcctttct
     2521 cccttcggga agcgtggcgc tttctcatag ctcacgctgt aggtatctca gttcggtgta
     2581 ggtcgttcgc tccaagctgg gctgtgtgca cgaacccccc gttcagcccg accgctgcgc
     2641 cttatccggt aactatcgtc ttgagtccaa cccggtaaga cacgacttat cgccactggc
     2701 agcagccact ggtaacagga ttagcagagc gaggtatgta ggcggtgcta cagagttctt
     2761 gaagtggtgg cctaactacg gctacactag aagaacagta tttggtatct gcgctctgct
     2821 gaagccagtt accttcggaa aaagagttgg tagctcttga tccggcaaac aaaccaccgc
     2881 tggtagcggt ggtttttttg tttgcaagca gcagattacg cgcagaaaaa aaggatctca
     2941 agaagatcct ttgatctttt ctacggggtc tgacgctcag tggaacgaaa actcacgtta
     3001 agggattttg gtcatgagat tatcaaaaag gatcttcacc tagatccttt taaattaaaa
     3061 atgaagtttt aaatcaatct aaagtatata tgagtaaact tggtctgaca gttaccaatg
     3121 cttaatcagt gaggcaccta tctcagcgat ctgtctattt cgttcatcca tagttgcctg
     3181 actccccgtc gtgtagataa ctacgatacg ggagggctta ccatctggcc ccagtgctgc
     3241 aatgataccg cgagaaccac gctcaccggc tccagattta tcagcaataa accagccagc
     3301 cggaagggcc gagcgcagaa gtggtcctgc aactttatcc gcctccatcc agtctattaa
     3361 ttgttgccgg gaagctagag taagtagttc gccagttaat agtttgcgca acgttgttgc
     3421 cattgctaca ggcatcgtgg tgtcacgctc gtcgtttggt atggcttcat tcagctccgg
     3481 ttcccaacga tcaaggcgag ttacatgatc ccccatgttg tgcaaaaaag cggttagctc
     3541 cttcggtcct ccgatcgttg tcagaagtaa gttggccgca gtgttatcac tcatggttat
     3601 ggcagcactg cataattctc ttactgtcat gccatccgta agatgctttt ctgtgactgg
     3661 tgagtactca accaagtcat tctgagaata gtgtatgcgg cgaccgagtt gctcttgccc
     3721 ggcgtcaata cgggataata ccgcgccaca tagcagaact ttaaaagtgc tcatcattgg
     3781 aaaacgttct tcggggcgaa aactctcaag gatcttaccg ctgttgagat ccagttcgat
     3841 gtaacccact cgtgcaccca actgatcttc agcatctttt actttcacca gcgtttctgg
     3901 gtgagcaaaa acaggaaggc aaaatgccgc aaaaaaggga ataagggcga cacggaaatg
     3961 ttgaatactc atactcttcc tttttcaata ttattgaagc atttatcaag gttattgtct
     4021 catgagcgga tacatatttg aatgtattta gaaaaataaa caaatagggg ttccgcgcac
     4081 gaattggcca gcgctgccat ttttggggtg aggccgttcg cggccgaggg gcgcagcccc
     4141 tggggggatg ggaggcccgc gttagcgggc cgggagggtt cgagaagggg gggcaccccc
     4201 cttcggcgtg cgcggtcacg cgcacagggc gcagccctgg ttaaaaacaa ggtttataaa
     4261 tattggttta aaagcaggtt aaaagacagg ttagcggtgg ccgaaaaacg ggcggaaacc
     4321 cttgcaaatg ctggattttc tgcctgtgga cagcccctca aatgtcaata ggtgcgcccc
     4381 tcatctgtca gcactctgcc cctcaagtgt caaggatcgc gcccctcatc tgtcagtagt
     4441 cgcgcccctc aagtgtcaat accgcagggc acttatcccc aggcttgtcc acatcatctg
     4501 tgggaaactc gcgtaaaatc aggcgttttc gccgatttgc gaggctggcc agctccacgt
     4561 cgccggccga aatcgagcct gcccctcatc tgtcaacgcc gcgccgggtg agtcggcccc
     4621 tcaagtgtca acgtccgccc ctcatctgtc agtgagggcc aagttttccg cgaggtatcc
     4681 acaacgccgg cggccgcggt gtctcgcaca cggcttcgac ggcgtttctg gcgcgtttgc
     4741 agggccatag acggccgcca gcccagcggc gagggcaacc agcccggtga gcgtcgcaaa
     4801 ggagatcctg atctgactga tgggctgcct gtatcgagtg gtgattttgt gccgagctgc
     4861 cggtcgggga gctgttggct ggctggtggc aggatatatt gtggtgtaaa caaattgacg
     4921 cttagacaac ttaataacac attgcggacg tttttaatgt actggggtgg atgcagt
//
