# Supplementary material for: MozClo: An Expanded MoClo Toolset for Large Multigene Assembly and Plant Transformations
Source: bioRxiv preprint, doi:10.64898/2026.07.09.737387, version 1 (2026-07-10)
Supplement: Plasmid Sequences [file 737387_file05.zip › pMOZ-L1-9F.gb]

LOCUS       pMOZ-L1-9F              4977 bp    DNA     circular SYN 04-JUL-2026
DEFINITION  synthetic circular DNA
ACCESSION   .
VERSION     .
KEYWORDS    .
SOURCE      synthetic DNA construct
  ORGANISM  synthetic DNA construct
REFERENCE   1  (bases 1 to 4977)
  AUTHORS   SnapGene License
  TITLE     Direct Submission
  JOURNAL   Exported Jul 5, 2026 from SnapGene 8.2.2
            https://www.snapgene.com
FEATURES             Location/Qualifiers
     source          1..4977
                     /mol_type="other DNA"
                     /organism="synthetic DNA construct"
     misc_feature    74..610
                     /label=lacZ
                     /note="/vntifkey=21"
     misc_feature    complement(674..802)
                     /label=RB short
                     /label=RB\short
                     /note="/vntifkey=21"
     misc_feature    complement(826..2307)
                     /label=RK2 trfa (no Esp3I)
                     /label=RK2\trfa\(no\Esp3I)
                     /note="/vntifkey=21"
     misc_feature    2318..3107
                     /label=pUC ori
                     /label=pUC\ori
                     /note="/vntifkey=21"
     CDS             complement(3115..3972)
                     /codon_start=1
                     /label=AP r
                     /label=AP\r
                     /note="/vntifkey=4"
                     /translation="MSIQHFRVALIPFFAAFCLPVFAHPETLVKVKDAEDQLGARVGYI
                     ELDLNSGKILESFRPEERFPMMSTFKVLLCGAVLSRIDAGQEQLGRRIHYSQNDLVEYS
                     PVTEKHLTDGMTVRELCSAAITMSDNTAANLLLTTIGGPKELTAFLHNMGDHVTRLDRW
                     EPELNEAIPNDERDTTMPVAMATTLRKLLTGELLTLASRQQLIDWMEADKVAGPLLRSA
                     LPAGWFIADKSGAGERGSRGIIAALGPDGKPSRIVVIYTTGSQATMDERNRQIAEIGAS
                     LIKHW"
     rep_origin      complement(4170..4787)
                     /direction=LEFT
                     /standard_name="oriV"
                     /label=oriV
                     /note="shows similarity to GenBank Accession Number M20134"
                     /note="/vntifkey=33"
     misc_feature    4817..4964
                     /label=TDNA-LB
                     /note="shows similarity to T-DNA left border: GenBank 
                     Accession Number J01825"
                     /note="/vntifkey=21"
     primer_bind     complement(join(4974..4977,1..17))
                     /label=1338
ORIGIN
        1 gggccccact ctggcttgaa gacaacttcg gtcagatcac tggagtgaga ccgcagctgg
       61 cacgacaggt ttgccgactg gaaagcgggc agtgagcgca acgcaattaa tgtgagttag
      121 ctcactcatt aggcacccca ggctttacac tttatgcttc cggctcgtat gttgtgtgga
      181 attgtgagcg gataacaatt tcacacagga aacagctatg accatgatta cgccaagctt
      241 gcatgcctgc aggtcgactc tagaggatcc ccgggtaccg agctcgaatt cactggccgt
      301 cgttttacaa cgtcgtgact gggaaaaccc tggcgttacc caacttaatc gccttgcagc
      361 acatccccct ttcgccagct ggcgtaatag cgaagaggcc cgcaccgatc gcccttccca
      421 acagttgcgc agcctgaatg gcgaatggcg cctgatgcgg tattttctcc ttacgcatct
      481 gtgcggtatt tcacaccgca tatggtgcac tctcagtaca atctgctctg atgccgcata
      541 gttaagccag ccccgacacc cgccaacacc cgctgacgcg ccctgacggg cttgtctgct
      601 cccggcatcc gcttacagac aagctgtgac ggtctcacgc tatccttgtc ttccgctctg
      661 cacgaagtgg tttaaactat cagttgtttg acaggatata ttggcgggta aacctaagag
      721 aaaagagcgt ttattagaat aatcggatat ttaaaagggc gtgaaaaggt ttatccgttc
      781 gtccatttgt atgtgcatgc caaccacagg gttccccaga tcaggcgctg gctgctgaac
      841 ccccagccgg aactgacccc acaaggccct agcgtttgca atgcaccagg tcatcattga
      901 cccaggcgtg ttccaccagg ccgctgcctc gcaactcttc gcaggcttcg ccgacctgct
      961 cgcgccactt cttcacgcgg gtggaatccg atccgcacat gaggcggaag gtttccagct
     1021 tgagcgggta cggctcccgg tgcgagctga aatagtcgaa catccgtcgg gccgtcggcg
     1081 acagcttgcg gtacttctcc catatgaatt tcgtgtagtg gtcgccagca aacagcacga
     1141 cgatttcctc gtcgatcagg acctggcaac gggacgtttt cttgccacgg tccaggacgc
     1201 ggaagcggtg cagcagcgac accgattcca ggtgcccaac gcggtcggac gtgaagccca
     1261 tcgccgtcgc ctgtaggcgc gacaggcatt cctcggcctt cgtgtaatac cggccattga
     1321 tcgaccagcc caggtcctgg caaagctcgt agaacgtgaa ggtgatcggc tcgccgatag
     1381 gggtgcgctt cgcgtactcc aacacctgct gccacaccag ttcgtcatcg tcggcccgca
     1441 gctcgacgcc ggtgtaggtg atcttcacgt ccttgttgac gtggaaaatg accttgtttt
     1501 gcagcgcctc gcgcgggatt ttcttgttgc gcgtggtgaa cagggcagag cgggccgtgt
     1561 cgtttggcat cgctcgcatc gtgtccggcc acggcgcaat atcgaacaag gaaagctgca
     1621 tttccttgat ctgctgcttc gtgtgtttca gcaacgcggc ctgcttggcc tcgctgacct
     1681 gttttgccag gtcctcgccg gcggtttttc gcttcttggt cgtcatagtt cctcgcgtgt
     1741 cgatggtcat cgacttcgcc aaacctgccg cctcctgttc aagacgacgc gaacgctcca
     1801 cggcggccga tggcgcgggc agggcagggg gagccagttg cacgctgtcg cgctcgatct
     1861 tggccgtagc ttgctggacc atcgagccga cggactggaa ggtttcgcgg ggcgcacgca
     1921 tgacggtgcg gcttgcgatg gtttcggcat cctcggcgga aaaccccgcg tcgatcagtt
     1981 cttgcctgta tgccttccgg tcaaacgtcc gattcattca ccctccttgc gggattgccc
     2041 cgactcacgc cggggcaatg tgcccttatt cctgatttga cccgcctggt gccttggtgt
     2101 ccagataatc caccttatcg gcaatgaagt cggtcccgta gaccgtctgg ccgtccttct
     2161 cgtacttggt attccgaatc ttgccctgca cgaataccag cgaccccttg cccaaatact
     2221 tgccgtgggc ctcggcctga gagccaaaac acttgatgcg gaagaagtcg gtgcgctcct
     2281 gcttgtcgcc ggcatcgttg cgccacatct aggatctgcc aggaaccgta aaaaggccgc
     2341 gttgctggcg tttttccata ggctccgccc ccctgacgag catcacaaaa atcgacgctc
     2401 aagtcagagg tggcgaaacc cgacaggact ataaagatac caggcgtttc cccctggaag
     2461 ctccctcgtg cgctctcctg ttccgaccct gccgcttacc ggatacctgt ccgcctttct
     2521 cccttcggga agcgtggcgc tttctcatag ctcacgctgt aggtatctca gttcggtgta
     2581 ggtcgttcgc tccaagctgg gctgtgtgca cgaacccccc gttcagcccg accgctgcgc
     2641 cttatccggt aactatcgtc ttgagtccaa cccggtaaga cacgacttat cgccactggc
     2701 agcagccact ggtaacagga ttagcagagc gaggtatgta ggcggtgcta cagagttctt
     2761 gaagtggtgg cctaactacg gctacactag aagaacagta tttggtatct gcgctctgct
     2821 gaagccagtt accttcggaa aaagagttgg tagctcttga tccggcaaac aaaccaccgc
     2881 tggtagcggt ggtttttttg tttgcaagca gcagattacg cgcagaaaaa aaggatctca
     2941 agaagatcct ttgatctttt ctacggggtc tgacgctcag tggaacgaaa actcacgtta
     3001 agggattttg gtcatgagat tatcaaaaag gatcttcacc tagatccttt taaattaaaa
     3061 atgaagtttt aaatcaatct aaagtatata tgagtaaact tggtctgaca gttaccaatg
     3121 cttaatcagt gaggcaccta tctcagcgat ctgtctattt cgttcatcca tagttgcctg
     3181 actccccgtc gtgtagataa ctacgatacg ggagggctta ccatctggcc ccagtgctgc
     3241 aatgataccg cgagaaccac gctcaccggc tccagattta tcagcaataa accagccagc
     3301 cggaagggcc gagcgcagaa gtggtcctgc aactttatcc gcctccatcc agtctattaa
     3361 ttgttgccgg gaagctagag taagtagttc gccagttaat agtttgcgca acgttgttgc
     3421 cattgctaca ggcatcgtgg tgtcacgctc gtcgtttggt atggcttcat tcagctccgg
     3481 ttcccaacga tcaaggcgag ttacatgatc ccccatgttg tgcaaaaaag cggttagctc
     3541 cttcggtcct ccgatcgttg tcagaagtaa gttggccgca gtgttatcac tcatggttat
     3601 ggcagcactg cataattctc ttactgtcat gccatccgta agatgctttt ctgtgactgg
     3661 tgagtactca accaagtcat tctgagaata gtgtatgcgg cgaccgagtt gctcttgccc
     3721 ggcgtcaata cgggataata ccgcgccaca tagcagaact ttaaaagtgc tcatcattgg
     3781 aaaacgttct tcggggcgaa aactctcaag gatcttaccg ctgttgagat ccagttcgat
     3841 gtaacccact cgtgcaccca actgatcttc agcatctttt actttcacca gcgtttctgg
     3901 gtgagcaaaa acaggaaggc aaaatgccgc aaaaaaggga ataagggcga cacggaaatg
     3961 ttgaatactc atactcttcc tttttcaata ttattgaagc atttatcaag gttattgtct
     4021 catgagcgga tacatatttg aatgtattta gaaaaataaa caaatagggg ttccgcgcac
     4081 gaattggcca gcgctgccat ttttggggtg aggccgttcg cggccgaggg gcgcagcccc
     4141 tggggggatg ggaggcccgc gttagcgggc cgggagggtt cgagaagggg gggcaccccc
     4201 cttcggcgtg cgcggtcacg cgcacagggc gcagccctgg ttaaaaacaa ggtttataaa
     4261 tattggttta aaagcaggtt aaaagacagg ttagcggtgg ccgaaaaacg ggcggaaacc
     4321 cttgcaaatg ctggattttc tgcctgtgga cagcccctca aatgtcaata ggtgcgcccc
     4381 tcatctgtca gcactctgcc cctcaagtgt caaggatcgc gcccctcatc tgtcagtagt
     4441 cgcgcccctc aagtgtcaat accgcagggc acttatcccc aggcttgtcc acatcatctg
     4501 tgggaaactc gcgtaaaatc aggcgttttc gccgatttgc gaggctggcc agctccacgt
     4561 cgccggccga aatcgagcct gcccctcatc tgtcaacgcc gcgccgggtg agtcggcccc
     4621 tcaagtgtca acgtccgccc ctcatctgtc agtgagggcc aagttttccg cgaggtatcc
     4681 acaacgccgg cggccgcggt gtctcgcaca cggcttcgac ggcgtttctg gcgcgtttgc
     4741 agggccatag acggccgcca gcccagcggc gagggcaacc agcccggtga gcgtcgcaaa
     4801 ggagatcctg atctgactga tgggctgcct gtatcgagtg gtgattttgt gccgagctgc
     4861 cggtcgggga gctgttggct ggctggtggc aggatatatt gtggtgtaaa caaattgacg
     4921 cttagacaac ttaataacac attgcggacg tttttaatgt actggggtgg atgcagt
//
