# Supplementary material for: MozClo: An Expanded MoClo Toolset for Large Multigene Assembly and Plant Transformations
Source: bioRxiv preprint, doi:10.64898/2026.07.09.737387, version 1 (2026-07-10)
Supplement: Plasmid Sequences [file 737387_file05.zip › pMOZ-L1-10F.gb]

LOCUS       pMOZ-L1-10F             4977 bp    DNA     circular SYN 04-JUL-2026
DEFINITION  synthetic circular DNA
ACCESSION   .
VERSION     .
KEYWORDS    .
SOURCE      synthetic DNA construct
  ORGANISM  synthetic DNA construct
REFERENCE   1  (bases 1 to 4977)
  AUTHORS   SnapGene License
  TITLE     Direct Submission
  JOURNAL   Exported Jul 5, 2026 from SnapGene 8.2.2
            https://www.snapgene.com
FEATURES             Location/Qualifiers
     source          1..4977
                     /mol_type="other DNA"
                     /organism="synthetic DNA construct"
     misc_feature    74..610
                     /label=lacZ
                     /note="/vntifkey=21"
     misc_feature    complement(674..802)
                     /label=RB short
                     /label=RB\short
                     /note="/vntifkey=21"
     misc_feature    complement(826..2307)
                     /label=RK2 trfa (no Esp3I)
                     /label=RK2\trfa\(no\Esp3I)
                     /note="/vntifkey=21"
     misc_feature    2318..3107
                     /label=pUC ori
                     /label=pUC\ori
                     /note="/vntifkey=21"
     CDS             complement(3115..3972)
                     /codon_start=1
                     /label=AP r
                     /label=AP\r
                     /note="/vntifkey=4"
                     /translation="MSIQHFRVALIPFFAAFCLPVFAHPETLVKVKDAEDQLGARVGYI
                     ELDLNSGKILESFRPEERFPMMSTFKVLLCGAVLSRIDAGQEQLGRRIHYSQNDLVEYS
                     PVTEKHLTDGMTVRELCSAAITMSDNTAANLLLTTIGGPKELTAFLHNMGDHVTRLDRW
                     EPELNEAIPNDERDTTMPVAMATTLRKLLTGELLTLASRQQLIDWMEADKVAGPLLRSA
                     LPAGWFIADKSGAGERGSRGIIAALGPDGKPSRIVVIYTTGSQATMDERNRQIAEIGAS
                     LIKHW"
     rep_origin      complement(4170..4787)
                     /direction=LEFT
                     /standard_name="oriV"
                     /label=oriV
                     /note="shows similarity to GenBank Accession Number M20134"
                     /note="/vntifkey=33"
     misc_feature    4817..4964
                     /label=TDNA-LB
                     /note="shows similarity to T-DNA left border: GenBank 
                     Accession Number J01825"
                     /note="/vntifkey=21"
     primer_bind     complement(join(4974..4977,1..17))
                     /label=1338
ORIGIN
        1 gggccccact ctggcttgaa gacaaatcct tttgcagacc tggagtgaga ccgcagctgg
       61 cacgacaggt ttgccgactg gaaagcgggc agtgagcgca acgcaattaa tgtgagttag
      121 ctcactcatt aggcacccca ggctttacac tttatgcttc cggctcgtat gttgtgtgga
      181 attgtgagcg gataacaatt tcacacagga aacagctatg accatgatta cgccaagctt
      241 gcatgcctgc aggtcgactc tagaggatcc ccgggtaccg agctcgaatt cactggccgt
      301 cgttttacaa cgtcgtgact gggaaaaccc tggcgttacc caacttaatc gccttgcagc
      361 acatccccct ttcgccagct ggcgtaatag cgaagaggcc cgcaccgatc gcccttccca
      421 acagttgcgc agcctgaatg gcgaatggcg cctgatgcgg tattttctcc ttacgcatct
      481 gtgcggtatt tcacaccgca tatggtgcac tctcagtaca atctgctctg atgccgcata
      541 gttaagccag ccccgacacc cgccaacacc cgctgacgcg ccctgacggg cttgtctgct
      601 cccggcatcc gcttacagac aagctgtgac ggtctcacgc tatagttgtc ttccgctctg
      661 cacgaagtgg tttaaactat cagttgtttg acaggatata ttggcgggta aacctaagag
      721 aaaagagcgt ttattagaat aatcggatat ttaaaagggc gtgaaaaggt ttatccgttc
      781 gtccatttgt atgtgcatgc caaccacagg gttccccaga tcaggcgctg gctgctgaac
      841 ccccagccgg aactgacccc acaaggccct agcgtttgca atgcaccagg tcatcattga
      901 cccaggcgtg ttccaccagg ccgctgcctc gcaactcttc gcaggcttcg ccgacctgct
      961 cgcgccactt cttcacgcgg gtggaatccg atccgcacat gaggcggaag gtttccagct
     1021 tgagcgggta cggctcccgg tgcgagctga aatagtcgaa catccgtcgg gccgtcggcg
     1081 acagcttgcg gtacttctcc catatgaatt tcgtgtagtg gtcgccagca aacagcacga
     1141 cgatttcctc gtcgatcagg acctggcaac gggacgtttt cttgccacgg tccaggacgc
     1201 ggaagcggtg cagcagcgac accgattcca ggtgcccaac gcggtcggac gtgaagccca
     1261 tcgccgtcgc ctgtaggcgc gacaggcatt cctcggcctt cgtgtaatac cggccattga
     1321 tcgaccagcc caggtcctgg caaagctcgt agaacgtgaa ggtgatcggc tcgccgatag
     1381 gggtgcgctt cgcgtactcc aacacctgct gccacaccag ttcgtcatcg tcggcccgca
     1441 gctcgacgcc ggtgtaggtg atcttcacgt ccttgttgac gtggaaaatg accttgtttt
     1501 gcagcgcctc gcgcgggatt ttcttgttgc gcgtggtgaa cagggcagag cgggccgtgt
     1561 cgtttggcat cgctcgcatc gtgtccggcc acggcgcaat atcgaacaag gaaagctgca
     1621 tttccttgat ctgctgcttc gtgtgtttca gcaacgcggc ctgcttggcc tcgctgacct
     1681 gttttgccag gtcctcgccg gcggtttttc gcttcttggt cgtcatagtt cctcgcgtgt
     1741 cgatggtcat cgacttcgcc aaacctgccg cctcctgttc aagacgacgc gaacgctcca
     1801 cggcggccga tggcgcgggc agggcagggg gagccagttg cacgctgtcg cgctcgatct
     1861 tggccgtagc ttgctggacc atcgagccga cggactggaa ggtttcgcgg ggcgcacgca
     1921 tgacggtgcg gcttgcgatg gtttcggcat cctcggcgga aaaccccgcg tcgatcagtt
     1981 cttgcctgta tgccttccgg tcaaacgtcc gattcattca ccctccttgc gggattgccc
     2041 cgactcacgc cggggcaatg tgcccttatt cctgatttga cccgcctggt gccttggtgt
     2101 ccagataatc caccttatcg gcaatgaagt cggtcccgta gaccgtctgg ccgtccttct
     2161 cgtacttggt attccgaatc ttgccctgca cgaataccag cgaccccttg cccaaatact
     2221 tgccgtgggc ctcggcctga gagccaaaac acttgatgcg gaagaagtcg gtgcgctcct
     2281 gcttgtcgcc ggcatcgttg cgccacatct aggatctgcc aggaaccgta aaaaggccgc
     2341 gttgctggcg tttttccata ggctccgccc ccctgacgag catcacaaaa atcgacgctc
     2401 aagtcagagg tggcgaaacc cgacaggact ataaagatac caggcgtttc cccctggaag
     2461 ctccctcgtg cgctctcctg ttccgaccct gccgcttacc ggatacctgt ccgcctttct
     2521 cccttcggga agcgtggcgc tttctcatag ctcacgctgt aggtatctca gttcggtgta
     2581 ggtcgttcgc tccaagctgg gctgtgtgca cgaacccccc gttcagcccg accgctgcgc
     2641 cttatccggt aactatcgtc ttgagtccaa cccggtaaga cacgacttat cgccactggc
     2701 agcagccact ggtaacagga ttagcagagc gaggtatgta ggcggtgcta cagagttctt
     2761 gaagtggtgg cctaactacg gctacactag aagaacagta tttggtatct gcgctctgct
     2821 gaagccagtt accttcggaa aaagagttgg tagctcttga tccggcaaac aaaccaccgc
     2881 tggtagcggt ggtttttttg tttgcaagca gcagattacg cgcagaaaaa aaggatctca
     2941 agaagatcct ttgatctttt ctacggggtc tgacgctcag tggaacgaaa actcacgtta
     3001 agggattttg gtcatgagat tatcaaaaag gatcttcacc tagatccttt taaattaaaa
     3061 atgaagtttt aaatcaatct aaagtatata tgagtaaact tggtctgaca gttaccaatg
     3121 cttaatcagt gaggcaccta tctcagcgat ctgtctattt cgttcatcca tagttgcctg
     3181 actccccgtc gtgtagataa ctacgatacg ggagggctta ccatctggcc ccagtgctgc
     3241 aatgataccg cgagaaccac gctcaccggc tccagattta tcagcaataa accagccagc
     3301 cggaagggcc gagcgcagaa gtggtcctgc aactttatcc gcctccatcc agtctattaa
     3361 ttgttgccgg gaagctagag taagtagttc gccagttaat agtttgcgca acgttgttgc
     3421 cattgctaca ggcatcgtgg tgtcacgctc gtcgtttggt atggcttcat tcagctccgg
     3481 ttcccaacga tcaaggcgag ttacatgatc ccccatgttg tgcaaaaaag cggttagctc
     3541 cttcggtcct ccgatcgttg tcagaagtaa gttggccgca gtgttatcac tcatggttat
     3601 ggcagcactg cataattctc ttactgtcat gccatccgta agatgctttt ctgtgactgg
     3661 tgagtactca accaagtcat tctgagaata gtgtatgcgg cgaccgagtt gctcttgccc
     3721 ggcgtcaata cgggataata ccgcgccaca tagcagaact ttaaaagtgc tcatcattgg
     3781 aaaacgttct tcggggcgaa aactctcaag gatcttaccg ctgttgagat ccagttcgat
     3841 gtaacccact cgtgcaccca actgatcttc agcatctttt actttcacca gcgtttctgg
     3901 gtgagcaaaa acaggaaggc aaaatgccgc aaaaaaggga ataagggcga cacggaaatg
     3961 ttgaatactc atactcttcc tttttcaata ttattgaagc atttatcaag gttattgtct
     4021 catgagcgga tacatatttg aatgtattta gaaaaataaa caaatagggg ttccgcgcac
     4081 gaattggcca gcgctgccat ttttggggtg aggccgttcg cggccgaggg gcgcagcccc
     4141 tggggggatg ggaggcccgc gttagcgggc cgggagggtt cgagaagggg gggcaccccc
     4201 cttcggcgtg cgcggtcacg cgcacagggc gcagccctgg ttaaaaacaa ggtttataaa
     4261 tattggttta aaagcaggtt aaaagacagg ttagcggtgg ccgaaaaacg ggcggaaacc
     4321 cttgcaaatg ctggattttc tgcctgtgga cagcccctca aatgtcaata ggtgcgcccc
     4381 tcatctgtca gcactctgcc cctcaagtgt caaggatcgc gcccctcatc tgtcagtagt
     4441 cgcgcccctc aagtgtcaat accgcagggc acttatcccc aggcttgtcc acatcatctg
     4501 tgggaaactc gcgtaaaatc aggcgttttc gccgatttgc gaggctggcc agctccacgt
     4561 cgccggccga aatcgagcct gcccctcatc tgtcaacgcc gcgccgggtg agtcggcccc
     4621 tcaagtgtca acgtccgccc ctcatctgtc agtgagggcc aagttttccg cgaggtatcc
     4681 acaacgccgg cggccgcggt gtctcgcaca cggcttcgac ggcgtttctg gcgcgtttgc
     4741 agggccatag acggccgcca gcccagcggc gagggcaacc agcccggtga gcgtcgcaaa
     4801 ggagatcctg atctgactga tgggctgcct gtatcgagtg gtgattttgt gccgagctgc
     4861 cggtcgggga gctgttggct ggctggtggc aggatatatt gtggtgtaaa caaattgacg
     4921 cttagacaac ttaataacac attgcggacg tttttaatgt actggggtgg atgcagt
//
