# Supplementary material for: MozClo: An Expanded MoClo Toolset for Large Multigene Assembly and Plant Transformations
Source: bioRxiv preprint, doi:10.64898/2026.07.09.737387, version 1 (2026-07-10)
Supplement: Plasmid Sequences [file 737387_file05.zip › pMOZ-L2-AHAS.gb]

LOCUS       pMOZ-L2-AHAS            8481 bp    DNA     circular SYN 04-JUL-2026
DEFINITION  synthetic circular DNA
ACCESSION   .
VERSION     .
KEYWORDS    .
SOURCE      synthetic DNA construct
  ORGANISM  synthetic DNA construct
REFERENCE   1  (bases 1 to 8481)
  AUTHORS   SnapGene License
  TITLE     Direct Submission
  JOURNAL   Exported Jul 5, 2026 from SnapGene 8.2.2
            https://www.snapgene.com
FEATURES             Location/Qualifiers
     source          1..8481
                     /mol_type="other DNA"
                     /organism="synthetic DNA construct"
     primer_bind     1..22
                     /label=1341
     misc_feature    40..295
                     /label=Tagurit
     misc_feature    complement(296..419)
                     /label=RB
                     /note="RB"
     rep_origin      439..1056
                     /direction=RIGHT
                     /standard_name="oriV"
                     /label=oriV
                     /note="oriV"
                     /note="shows similarity to GenBank Accession Number M20134"
     CDS             1258..2049
                     /codon_start=1
                     /label=NPTII
                     /note="NPTII"
                     /translation="MAKMRISPELKKLIEKYRCVKDTEGMSPAKVYKLVGENENLYLKM
                     TDSRYKGTTYDVEREKDMMLWLEGKLPVPKVLHFERHDGWSNLLMSEADGVLCSEEYED
                     EQSPEKIIELYAECIRLFHSIDISDCPYTNSLDSRLAELDYLLNNDLADVDCENWEEDT
                     PFKDPRELYDFLKTEKPEEELVFSHGDLGDSNIFVKDGKVSGFIDLGRSGRADKWYDIA
                     FCVRSLREDIGEEQYVELFFDLLGIKPDWEKIKYYILLDELF"
     misc_feature    complement(2057..2846)
                     /label=pUC ori
                     /note="pUC ori"
     CDS             3147..4295
                     /codon_start=1
                     /label=RK2 TrfA
                     /note="RK2 TrfA"
                     /translation="MNRTFDRKAYRQELIDAGFSAEDAETIASRTVMRAPRETFQSVGS
                     MVQQATAKIERDSVQLAPPALPAPSAAVERSRRLEQEAAGLAKSMTIDTRGTMTTKKRK
                     TAGEDLAKQVSEAKQAALLKHTKQQIKEMQLSLFDIAPWPDTMRAMPNDTARSALFTTR
                     NKKIPREALQNKVIFHVNKDVKITYTGVELRADDDELVWQQVLEYAKRTPIGEPITFTF
                     YELCQDLGWSINGRYYTKAEECLSRLQATAMGFTSDRVGHLESVSLLHRFRVLDRGKKT
                     SRCQVLIDEEIVVLFAGDHYTKFIWEKYRKLSPTARRMFDYFSSHREPYPLKLETFRLM
                     CGSDSTRVKKWREQVGEACEELRGSGLVEHAWVNDDLVHCKR"
     misc_feature    complement(4372..4522)
                     /label=LB
                     /note="LB"
     primer_bind     4499..4557
                     /label=1347
     primer_bind     complement(4504..4533)
                     /label=1342
     promoter        4534..5461
                     /label=StUBI3 Promoter
                     /note="Possibly from here: 
                     https://www.ncbi.nlm.nih.gov/nucleotide/DQ320121.2"
     CDS             5462..7474
                     /codon_start=1
                     /product="Provides resistance to Imazapyr"
                     /label=AtAHAS (mutated)
                     /note="unnamed protein product; precursor acetolactate
                     synthase (670 AA)"
                     /db_xref="GOA:P17597"
                     /db_xref="InterPro:IPR000399"
                     /db_xref="InterPro:IPR011766"
                     /db_xref="InterPro:IPR012000"
                     /db_xref="InterPro:IPR012001"
                     /db_xref="InterPro:IPR012846"
                     /db_xref="PDB:1YBH"
                     /db_xref="PDB:1YHY"
                     /db_xref="PDB:1YHZ"
                     /db_xref="PDB:1YI0"
                     /db_xref="PDB:1YI1"
                     /db_xref="PDB:1Z8N"
                     /db_xref="PDB:3E9Y"
                     /db_xref="PDB:3EA4"
                     /db_xref="UniProtKB/Swiss-Prot:P17597"
                     /protein_id="CAA35887.1"
                     /translation="MAAATTTTTTSSSISFSTKPSPSSSKSPLPISRFSLPFSLNPNKS
                     SSSSRRRGIKSSSPSSISAVLNTTTNVTTTPSPTKPTKPETFISRFAPDQPRKGADILV
                     EALERQGVETVFAYPGGASMEIHQALTRSSSIRNVLPRHEQGGVFAAEGYARSSGKPGI
                     CIATSGPGATNLVSGLADALLDSVPLVAITGQVPRRMIGTDAFQETPIVEVTRSITKHN
                     YLVMDVEDIPRIIEEAFFLATSGRPGPVLVDVPKDIQQQLAIPNWEQAMRLPGYMSRMP
                     KPPEDSHLEQIVRLISESKKPVLYVGGGCLNSSDELGRFVELTGIPVASTLMGLGSYPC
                     DDELSLHMLGMHGTVYANYAVEHSDLLLAFGVRFDDRVTGKLEAFASRAKIVHIDIDSA
                     EIGKNKTPHVSVCGDVKLALQGMNKVLENRAEELKLDFGVWRNELNVQKQKFPLSFKTF
                     GEAIPPQYAIKVLDELTDGKAIISTGVGQHQMWAAQFYNYKKPRQWLSSGGLGAMGFGL
                     PAAIGASVANPDAIVVDIDGDGSFIMNVQELATIRVENLPVKVLLLNNQHLGMVMQWED
                     RFYKANRAHTFLGDPAQEDEIFPNMLLFAAACGIPAARVTKKADLREAIQTMLDTPGPY
                     LLDVICPHQEHVLPMIPNGGTFNDVITEGDGRIKY"
     variation       7419
                     /label=G to A mutation
                     /note="G to A mutation"
     terminator      7475..7891
                     /label=StUBI3 Terminator
                     /note="Possibly from here: 
                     https://www.ncbi.nlm.nih.gov/nucleotide/DQ320121.2"
     primer_bind     complement(7869..7922)
                     /label=1348
     primer_bind     7874..7915
                     /label=1349
     promoter        7904..8068
                     /label=Lac Promoter
     CDS             8069..8389
                     /codon_start=1
                     /label=LacZ
                     /translation="MTMITPSLHACRSTLEDPRVPSSNSLAVVLQRRDWENPGVTQLNR
                     LAAHPPFASWRNSEEARTDRPSQQLRSLNGEWRLMRYFLLTHLCGISHRIWCTLSTICS
                     DAA"
     terminator      8393..8481
                     /label=Lac Term
     primer_bind     complement(join(8460..8481,1..38))
                     /label=1346
ORIGIN
        1 caagtggaag acaagggaca cgaagtgatc cgtttaaact gacggtgaga taacgcactg
       61 gatcggggct taatatctcg tggagcgtgg gaatggtgct gcctcctgcg agaaagcggt
      121 atgagcccta cacctgagcg gtaatccgag cagacccggt ggttatagta gtccctggtg
      181 taattacagc tttgattaga tcaaatgcat cggtagccgt tcagtaccct cccttgttgc
      241 accaacgcat ctgtcttgcc tagtctacaa ttgtctcttc taagaggcta atgtcaaact
      301 atcagtgttt gacaggatat attggcgggt aaacctaaga gaaaagagcg tttattagaa
      361 taatcggata tttaaaaggg cgtgaaaagg tttatccgtt cgtccatttg tatgtgccag
      421 ccgcctttgc gacgctcacc gggctggttg ccctcgccgc tgggctggcg gccgtctatg
      481 gccctgcaaa cgcgccagaa acgccgtcga agccgtgtgc gagacaccgc ggccgccggc
      541 gttgtggata cctcgcggaa aacttggccc tcactgacag atgaggggcg gacgttgaca
      601 cttgatgggc cgactcaccc ggcgcggcgt tgacagatga ggggcaggct cgatttcggc
      661 cggcgacgtg gagctggcca gcctcgcaaa tcggcgaaaa cgcctgattt tacgcgagtt
      721 tcccacagat gatgtggaca agcctgggga taagtgccct gcggtattga cacttgaggg
      781 gcgcgactac tgacagatga ggggcgcgat ccttgacact tgaggggcag agtgctgaca
      841 gatgaggggc gcacctattg acatttgagg ggctgtccac aggcagaaaa tccagcattt
      901 gcaagggttt ccgcccgttt ttcggccacc gctaacctgt cttttaacct gcttttaaac
      961 caatatttat aaaccttgtt tttaaccagg gctgcgccct gtgcgcgtga ccgcgcacgc
     1021 cgaagggggg tgccccccct tctcgaaccc tcccggcccg ctaacgcggg cctcccatcc
     1081 ccccaggggc tgcgcccctc ggccgcgaac ggcctcaccc caaaaatggc agcgctggcc
     1141 aattcccgag tgcgcggaac ccctatttgt ttatttttct aaatacattc aaatatgtat
     1201 ccgctcatga gacaataacc ctgataaatg cttcaataat attgaaaaag gaagagtatg
     1261 gctaaaatga gaatatcacc ggaattgaaa aaactgatcg aaaaataccg ctgcgtaaaa
     1321 gatacggaag gaatgtctcc tgctaaggta tataagctgg tgggagaaaa tgaaaaccta
     1381 tatttaaaaa tgacggacag ccggtataaa gggaccacct atgatgtgga acgggaaaag
     1441 gacatgatgc tatggctgga aggaaagctg cctgttccaa aggtcctgca ctttgaacgg
     1501 catgatggct ggagcaatct gctcatgagt gaggccgatg gcgtcctttg ctcggaagag
     1561 tatgaagatg aacaaagccc tgaaaagatt atcgagctgt atgcggagtg catcaggctc
     1621 tttcactcca tcgacatatc ggattgtccc tatacgaata gcttagacag ccgcttagcc
     1681 gaattggatt acttactgaa taacgatctg gccgatgtgg attgcgaaaa ctgggaagag
     1741 gacactccat ttaaagatcc gcgcgagctg tatgattttt taaagacgga aaagcccgaa
     1801 gaggaacttg tcttttccca cggcgacctg ggagacagca acatctttgt gaaagatggc
     1861 aaagtaagtg gctttattga tcttgggaga agcggcaggg cggacaagtg gtatgacatt
     1921 gccttctgcg tccggtcgct cagggaggat atcggggaag aacagtatgt cgagctattt
     1981 tttgacttac tggggatcaa gcctgattgg gagaaaataa aatattatat tttactggat
     2041 gaattgtttt agctgtcaga ccaagtttac tcatatatac tttagattga tttaaaactt
     2101 catttttaat ttaaaaggat ctaggtgaag atcctttttg ataatctcat gaccaaaatc
     2161 ccttaacgtg agttttcgtt ccactgagcg tcagaccccg tagaaaagat caaaggatct
     2221 tcttgagatc ctttttttct gcgcgtaatc tgctgcttgc aaacaaaaaa accaccgcta
     2281 ccagcggtgg tttgtttgcc ggatcaagag ctaccaactc tttttccgaa ggtaactggc
     2341 ttcagcagag cgcagatacc aaatactgtt cttctagtgt agccgtagtt aggccaccac
     2401 ttcaagaact ctgtagcacc gcctacatac ctcgctctgc taatcctgtt accagtggct
     2461 gctgccagtg gcgataagtc gtgtcttacc gggttggact caagacgata gttaccggat
     2521 aaggcgcagc ggtcgggctg aacggggggt tcgtgcacac agcccagctt ggagcgaacg
     2581 acctacaccg aactgagata cctacagcgt gagctatgag aaagcgccac gcttcccgaa
     2641 gggagaaagg cggacaggta tccggtaagc ggcagggtcg gaacaggaga gcgcacgagg
     2701 gagcttccag ggggaaacgc ctggtatctt tatagtcctg tcgggtttcg ccacctctga
     2761 cttgagcgtc gatttttgtg atgctcgtca ggggggcgga gcctatggaa aaacgccagc
     2821 aacgcggcct ttttacggtt cctggcagat cctagatgtg gcgcaacgat gccggcgaca
     2881 agcaggagcg caccgacttc ttccgcatca agtgttttgg ctctcaggcc gaggcccacg
     2941 gcaagtattt gggcaagggg tcgctggtat tcgtgcaggg caagattcgg aataccaagt
     3001 acgagaagga cggccagacg gtctacggga ccgacttcat tgccgataag gtggattatc
     3061 tggacaccaa ggcaccaggc gggtcaaatc aggaataagg gcacattgcc ccggcgtgag
     3121 tcggggcaat cccgcaagga gggtgaatga atcggacgtt tgaccggaag gcatacaggc
     3181 aagaactgat cgacgcgggg ttttccgccg aggatgccga aaccatcgca agccgcaccg
     3241 tcatgcgtgc gccccgcgaa accttccagt ccgtcggctc gatggtccag caagctacgg
     3301 ccaagatcga gcgcgacagc gtgcaactgg ctccccctgc cctgcccgcg ccatcggccg
     3361 ccgtggagcg ttcgcgtcgt cttgaacagg aggcggcagg tttggcgaag tcgatgacca
     3421 tcgacacgcg aggaactatg acgaccaaga agcgaaaaac cgccggcgag gacctggcaa
     3481 aacaggtcag cgaggccaag caggccgcgt tgctgaaaca cacgaagcag cagatcaagg
     3541 aaatgcagct ttccttgttc gatattgcgc cgtggccgga cacgatgcga gcgatgccaa
     3601 acgacacggc ccgctctgcc ctgttcacca cgcgcaacaa gaaaatcccg cgcgaggcgc
     3661 tgcaaaacaa ggtcattttc cacgtcaaca aggacgtgaa gatcacctac accggcgtcg
     3721 agctgcgggc cgacgatgac gaactggtgt ggcagcaggt gttggagtac gcgaagcgca
     3781 cccctatcgg cgagccgatc accttcacgt tctacgagct ttgccaggac ctgggctggt
     3841 cgatcaatgg ccggtattac acgaaggccg aggaatgcct gtcgcgccta caggcgacgg
     3901 cgatgggctt cacgtccgac cgcgttgggc acctggaatc ggtgtcgctg ctgcaccgct
     3961 tccgcgtcct ggaccgtggc aagaaaacgt cccgttgcca ggtcctgatc gacgaggaaa
     4021 tcgtcgtgct gtttgctggc gaccactaca cgaaattcat atgggagaag taccgcaagc
     4081 tgtcgccgac ggcccgacgg atgttcgact atttcagctc gcaccgggag ccgtacccgc
     4141 tcaagctgga aaccttccgc ctcatgtgcg gatcggattc cacccgcgtg aagaagtggc
     4201 gcgagcaggt cggcgaagcc tgcgaagagt tgcgaggcag cggcctggtg gaacacgcct
     4261 gggtcaatga tgacctggtg cattgcaaac gctagggcct tgtggggtca gttccggctg
     4321 ggggttcagc agcccctgct cggatctgtt ggaccggaca gtagtcatgg ttgatgggct
     4381 gcctgtatcg agtggtgatt ttgtgccgag ctgccggtcg gggagctgtt ggctggctgg
     4441 tggcaggata tattgtggtg taaacaaatt gacgcttaga caacttaata acacattgcg
     4501 gacgttttta atgtactggg gttgaacact ctgggccaaa gcacatagtt atcgatttaa
     4561 atttcatcga agagattaat atcgaataat catatacata ctttaaatac ataacaaatt
     4621 ttaaatacat atatctggta tataattaat tttttaaagt catgaagtat gtatcaaata
     4681 caaatatgga aaaaattaac tattcataat ttaaaaaata gaaaagatac atctagtgaa
     4741 attaggtgca tgtatcaaat acattaggaa aagggcatat atcttgatct agataattaa
     4801 cgattttgat ttatgtataa tttccaaatg aaggtttata tctacttcag aaataacaat
     4861 atacttttat cagaacattc aacaaagcaa caaccaacta gagtgaaaaa tacacattgt
     4921 tctctagaca tacaaaattg agaaaagaat ctcaaaattt agagaaacaa atctgaattt
     4981 ctagaagaaa aaaataatta tgcactttgc tattgctcga aaaataaatg aaagaaatta
     5041 gactttttta aaagatgtta gactagatat actcaaaagc tattaaagga gtaatattct
     5101 tcttacatta agtattttag ttacagtcct gtaattaaag acacatttta gattgtatct
     5161 aaacttaaat gtatctagaa tacatatatt tgattgcatc atatccatgt atccgacaca
     5221 ccaattctca taaaaaacgt aatatcctaa actaatttat ccttcaagtc aacctaagcc
     5281 caatatacat tttcatctct aaaggcccaa gtggcacaaa atgtcaggcc caattacgaa
     5341 gaaaagggct tgtaaaaccc taataaagtg gcactggcag agcttacact ctcattccat
     5401 caacaaagaa accctaaaag ccgcagcgcc actgatttct ctcctccagg cgaagtgatc
     5461 aatggcggcg gcaacaacaa caacaacaac atcttcttcg atctccttct ccaccaaacc
     5521 atctccttcc tcctccaaat caccattacc aatctccaga ttctccctcc cattctccct
     5581 aaaccccaac aaatcatcct cctcctcccg ccgccgcggt atcaaatcca gctctccctc
     5641 ctccatctcc gccgtgctca acacaaccac caatgtcaca accactccct ctccaaccaa
     5701 acctaccaaa cccgaaacat tcatctcccg attcgctcca gatcaacccc gcaaaggcgc
     5761 tgatatcctc gtcgaagctt tagaacgtca aggcgtagaa accgtattcg cttaccctgg
     5821 aggtgcatca atggagattc accaagcctt aacccgctct tcctcaatcc gtaacgtcct
     5881 tcctcgtcac gaacaaggag gtgtattcgc agcagaagga tacgctcgat cctcaggtaa
     5941 accaggtatc tgtatagcca cttcaggtcc cggagctaca aatctcgtta gcggattagc
     6001 cgatgcgttg ttagatagtg ttcctcttgt agcaatcaca ggacaagtcc ctcgtcgtat
     6061 gattggtaca gatgcgtttc aagagactcc gattgttgag gtaacgcgtt cgattacgaa
     6121 gcataactat cttgtgatgg atgttgaaga tatccctagg attattgagg aagctttctt
     6181 tttagctact tctggtagac ctggacctgt tttggttgat gttcctaaag atattcaaca
     6241 acagcttgcg attcctaatt gggaacaggc tatgagatta cctggttata tgtctaggat
     6301 gcctaaacct ccggaagatt ctcatttgga gcagattgtt aggttgattt ctgagtctaa
     6361 gaagcctgtg ttgtatgttg gtggtggttg tttgaattct agcgatgaat tgggtaggtt
     6421 tgttgagctt acggggatcc ctgttgcgag tacgttgatg gggctgggat cttatccttg
     6481 tgatgatgag ttgtcgttac atatgcttgg aatgcatggg actgtgtatg caaattacgc
     6541 tgtggagcat agtgatttgt tgttggcgtt tggggtaagg tttgatgatc gtgtcacggg
     6601 taagcttgag gcttttgcta gtagggctaa gattgttcat attgatattg actcggctga
     6661 gattgggaag aataagactc ctcatgtgtc tgtgtgtggt gatgttaagc tggctttgca
     6721 agggatgaat aaggttcttg agaaccgagc ggaggagctt aagcttgatt ttggagtttg
     6781 gaggaatgag ttgaacgtac agaaacagaa gtttccgttg agctttaaga cgtttgggga
     6841 agctattcct ccacagtatg cgattaaggt ccttgatgag ttgactgatg gaaaagccat
     6901 aataagtact ggtgtcgggc aacatcaaat gtgggcggcg cagttctaca attacaagaa
     6961 accaaggcag tggctatcat caggaggcct tggagctatg ggatttggac ttcctgctgc
     7021 gattggagcg tctgttgcta accctgatgc gatagttgtg gatattgacg gagatggaag
     7081 ctttataatg aatgtgcaag agctagccac tattcgtgta gagaatcttc cagtgaaggt
     7141 acttttatta aacaaccagc atcttggcat ggttatgcaa tgggaagatc ggttctacaa
     7201 agctaaccga gctcacacat ttctcgggga tccggctcag gaggacgaga tattcccgaa
     7261 catgttgctg tttgcagcag cttgcgggat tccagcggcg agggtgacaa agaaagcaga
     7321 tctccgagaa gctattcaga caatgctgga tacaccagga ccttacctgt tggatgtgat
     7381 ttgtccgcac caagaacatg tgttgccgat gatcccgaat ggtggcactt tcaacgatgt
     7441 cataacggaa ggagatggcc ggattaaata ctgatcactg attttaatgt ttagcaaatg
     7501 tcttatcagt tttctctttt tgtcgaacgg taatttagag ttttttttgc tatatggatt
     7561 ttcgtttttg atgtatgtga caaccctcgg gattgttgat ttatttcaaa actaagagtt
     7621 tttgtcttat tgttctcgtc tattttggaa tatcaatctt agttttatat cttttctagt
     7681 tctctacgtg ttaaatgttc aacacactag caatttggcc tgccagcgta tggattatgg
     7741 aactatcaag tgtgtgggat cgataaatat gcttctcagg aatttgagat tttacagtct
     7801 ttatgctcat tgggttgagt ataatatagt aaaaaaatag taaatttaag caataatgtt
     7861 aggtgctatg tgtctgtcga gactattggc ctgccttgtc ttcgcagctg gcacgacagg
     7921 tttgccgact ggaaagcggg cagtgagcgc aacgcaatta atgtgagtta gctcactcat
     7981 taggcacccc aggctttaca ctttatgctt ccggctcgta tgttgtgtgg aattgtgagc
     8041 ggataacaat ttcacacagg aaacagctat gaccatgatt acgccaagct tgcatgcctg
     8101 caggtcgact ctagaggatc cccgggtacc gagctcgaat tcactggccg tcgttttaca
     8161 acgccgcgac tgggaaaatc ctggcgttac ccaacttaat cgccttgcag cacatccccc
     8221 tttcgccagc tggcgtaata gcgaagaggc ccgcaccgat cgcccttccc aacagttgcg
     8281 cagcctgaat ggcgaatggc gcctgatgcg gtattttctc cttacgcatc tgtgcggtat
     8341 ttcacaccgc atatggtgca ctctcagtac aatctgctct gatgccgcat agttaagcca
     8401 gccccgacac ccgccaacac ccgctgacgc gccctgacgg gcttgtctgc tcccggcatc
     8461 cgcttacaga caagctgtga c
//
