# Supplementary material for: MozClo: An Expanded MoClo Toolset for Large Multigene Assembly and Plant Transformations
Source: bioRxiv preprint, doi:10.64898/2026.07.09.737387, version 1 (2026-07-10)
Supplement: Plasmid Sequences [file 737387_file05.zip › pMOZ-L2-Bar.gb]

LOCUS       pMOZ-L2-Bar             6264 bp    DNA     circular SYN 05-JUL-2026
DEFINITION  synthetic circular DNA
ACCESSION   .
VERSION     .
KEYWORDS    .
SOURCE      synthetic DNA construct
  ORGANISM  recombinant plasmid
REFERENCE   1  (bases 1 to 6264)
  AUTHORS   .
  TITLE     Direct Submission
  JOURNAL   Exported Jul 5, 2026 from SnapGene 8.2.2
            https://www.snapgene.com
FEATURES             Location/Qualifiers
     source          1..6264
                     /mol_type="other DNA"
                     /organism="recombinant plasmid"
     primer_bind     1..22
                     /label=1341
     misc_feature    40..295
                     /label=Tagurit
     misc_feature    complement(296..419)
                     /label=RB
                     /note="RB"
     rep_origin      439..1056
                     /direction=RIGHT
                     /standard_name="oriV"
                     /label=oriV
                     /note="oriV"
                     /note="shows similarity to GenBank Accession Number M20134"
     CDS             1258..2049
                     /codon_start=1
                     /label=NPTII
                     /note="NPTII"
                     /translation="MAKMRISPELKKLIEKYRCVKDTEGMSPAKVYKLVGENENLYLKM
                     TDSRYKGTTYDVEREKDMMLWLEGKLPVPKVLHFERHDGWSNLLMSEADGVLCSEEYED
                     EQSPEKIIELYAECIRLFHSIDISDCPYTNSLDSRLAELDYLLNNDLADVDCENWEEDT
                     PFKDPRELYDFLKTEKPEEELVFSHGDLGDSNIFVKDGKVSGFIDLGRSGRADKWYDIA
                     FCVRSLREDIGEEQYVELFFDLLGIKPDWEKIKYYILLDELF"
     misc_feature    complement(2057..2846)
                     /label=pUC ori
                     /note="pUC ori"
     CDS             3147..4295
                     /codon_start=1
                     /label=RK2 TrfA
                     /note="RK2 TrfA"
                     /translation="MNRTFDRKAYRQELIDAGFSAEDAETIASRTVMRAPRETFQSVGS
                     MVQQATAKIERDSVQLAPPALPAPSAAVERSRRLEQEAAGLAKSMTIDTRGTMTTKKRK
                     TAGEDLAKQVSEAKQAALLKHTKQQIKEMQLSLFDIAPWPDTMRAMPNDTARSALFTTR
                     NKKIPREALQNKVIFHVNKDVKITYTGVELRADDDELVWQQVLEYAKRTPIGEPITFTF
                     YELCQDLGWSINGRYYTKAEECLSRLQATAMGFTSDRVGHLESVSLLHRFRVLDRGKKT
                     SRCQVLIDEEIVVLFAGDHYTKFIWEKYRKLSPTARRMFDYFSSHREPYPLKLETFRLM
                     CGSDSTRVKKWREQVGEACEELRGSGLVEHAWVNDDLVHCKR"
     misc_feature    complement(4372..4522)
                     /label=LB
                     /note="LB"
     primer_bind     4499..4555
                     /label=1397
     misc_feature    4499..4518
                     /label=TDNA-LB
                     /note="shows similarity to T-DNA left border: GenBank 
                     Accession Number J01825"
                     /note="/vntifkey=21"
     primer_bind     complement(4504..4533)
                     /label=1342
     promoter        4534..4800
                     /label=Nos promoter (Agrobacterium tumefaciens)
     CDS             4843..5394
                     /codon_start=1
                     /label=Bar (phosphinothricin N-acetyltransferase)
                     /translation="MSPERRPADIRRATEADMPAVCTIVNHYIETSTVNFRTEPQEPQE
                     WTDDLVRLRERYPWLVAEVDGEVAGIAYAGPWKARNAYDWTAESTVYVSPRHQRTGLGS
                     TLYTHLLKSLEAQGFKSVVAVIGLPNDPSVRMHEALGYAPRGMLRAAGFKHGNWHDVGF
                     WQLDFSLPVPPRPVLPVTEI"
     terminator      5395..5674
                     /label=Nos terminator (Agrobacterium tumefaciens)
     primer_bind     complement(5648..5704)
                     /label=1344
     primer_bind     5658..5700
                     /label=1345
     promoter        5687..5851
                     /label=Lac Promoter
     CDS             5852..6172
                     /codon_start=1
                     /label=LacZ
                     /translation="MTMITPSLHACRSTLEDPRVPSSNSLAVVLQRRDWENPGVTQLNR
                     LAAHPPFASWRNSEEARTDRPSQQLRSLNGEWRLMRYFLLTHLCGISHRIWCTLSTICS
                     DAA"
     terminator      6176..6264
                     /label=Lac Term
     primer_bind     complement(join(6243..6264,1..38))
                     /label=1346
ORIGIN
        1 caagtggaag acaagggaca cgaagtgatc cgtttaaact gacggtgaga taacgcactg
       61 gatcggggct taatatctcg tggagcgtgg gaatggtgct gcctcctgcg agaaagcggt
      121 atgagcccta cacctgagcg gtaatccgag cagacccggt ggttatagta gtccctggtg
      181 taattacagc tttgattaga tcaaatgcat cggtagccgt tcagtaccct cccttgttgc
      241 accaacgcat ctgtcttgcc tagtctacaa ttgtctcttc taagaggcta atgtcaaact
      301 atcagtgttt gacaggatat attggcgggt aaacctaaga gaaaagagcg tttattagaa
      361 taatcggata tttaaaaggg cgtgaaaagg tttatccgtt cgtccatttg tatgtgccag
      421 ccgcctttgc gacgctcacc gggctggttg ccctcgccgc tgggctggcg gccgtctatg
      481 gccctgcaaa cgcgccagaa acgccgtcga agccgtgtgc gagacaccgc ggccgccggc
      541 gttgtggata cctcgcggaa aacttggccc tcactgacag atgaggggcg gacgttgaca
      601 cttgaggggc cgactcaccc ggcgcggcgt tgacagatga ggggcaggct cgatttcggc
      661 cggcgacgtg gagctggcca gcctcgcaaa tcggcgaaaa cgcctgattt tacgcgagtt
      721 tcccacagat gatgtggaca agcctgggga taagtgccct gcggtattga cacttgaggg
      781 gcgcgactac tgacagatga ggggcgcgat ccttgacact tgaggggcag agtgctgaca
      841 gatgaggggc gcacctattg acatttgagg ggctgtccac aggcagaaaa tccagcattt
      901 gcaagggttt ccgcccgttt ttcggccacc gctaacctgt cttttaacct gcttttaaac
      961 caatatttat aaaccttgtt tttaaccagg gctgcgccct gtgcgcgtga ccgcgcacgc
     1021 cgaagggggg tgccccccct tctcgaaccc tcccggcccg ctaacgcggg cctcccatcc
     1081 ccccaggggc tgcgcccctc ggccgcgaac ggcctcaccc caaaaatggc agcgctggcc
     1141 aattcccgag tgcgcggaac ccctatttgt ttatttttct aaatacattc aaatatgtat
     1201 ccgctcatga gacaataacc ctgataaatg cttcaataat attgaaaaag gaagagtatg
     1261 gctaaaatga gaatatcacc ggaattgaaa aaactgatcg aaaaataccg ctgcgtaaaa
     1321 gatacggaag gaatgtctcc tgctaaggta tataagctgg tgggagaaaa tgaaaaccta
     1381 tatttaaaaa tgacggacag ccggtataaa gggaccacct atgatgtgga acgggaaaag
     1441 gacatgatgc tatggctgga aggaaagctg cctgttccaa aggtcctgca ctttgaacgg
     1501 catgatggct ggagcaatct gctcatgagt gaggccgatg gcgtcctttg ctcggaagag
     1561 tatgaagatg aacaaagccc tgaaaagatt atcgagctgt atgcggagtg catcaggctc
     1621 tttcactcca tcgacatatc ggattgtccc tatacgaata gcttagacag ccgcttagcc
     1681 gaattggatt acttactgaa taacgatctg gccgatgtgg attgcgaaaa ctgggaagag
     1741 gacactccat ttaaagatcc gcgcgagctg tatgattttt taaagacgga aaagcccgaa
     1801 gaggaacttg tcttttccca cggcgacctg ggagacagca acatctttgt gaaagatggc
     1861 aaagtaagtg gctttattga tcttgggaga agcggcaggg cggacaagtg gtatgacatt
     1921 gccttctgcg tccggtcgct cagggaggat atcggggaag aacagtatgt cgagctattt
     1981 tttgacttac tggggatcaa gcctgattgg gagaaaataa aatattatat tttactggat
     2041 gaattgtttt agctgtcaga ccaagtttac tcatatatac tttagattga tttaaaactt
     2101 catttttaat ttaaaaggat ctaggtgaag atcctttttg ataatctcat gaccaaaatc
     2161 ccttaacgtg agttttcgtt ccactgagcg tcagaccccg tagaaaagat caaaggatct
     2221 tcttgagatc ctttttttct gcgcgtaatc tgctgcttgc aaacaaaaaa accaccgcta
     2281 ccagcggtgg tttgtttgcc ggatcaagag ctaccaactc tttttccgaa ggtaactggc
     2341 ttcagcagag cgcagatacc aaatactgtt cttctagtgt agccgtagtt aggccaccac
     2401 ttcaagaact ctgtagcacc gcctacatac ctcgctctgc taatcctgtt accagtggct
     2461 gctgccagtg gcgataagtc gtgtcttacc gggttggact caagacgata gttaccggat
     2521 aaggcgcagc ggtcgggctg aacggggggt tcgtgcacac agcccagctt ggagcgaacg
     2581 acctacaccg aactgagata cctacagcgt gagctatgag aaagcgccac gcttcccgaa
     2641 gggagaaagg cggacaggta tccggtaagc ggcagggtcg gaacaggaga gcgcacgagg
     2701 gagcttccag ggggaaacgc ctggtatctt tatagtcctg tcgggtttcg ccacctctga
     2761 cttgagcgtc gatttttgtg atgctcgtca ggggggcgga gcctatggaa aaacgccagc
     2821 aacgcggcct ttttacggtt cctggcagat cctagatgtg gcgcaacgat gccggcgaca
     2881 agcaggagcg caccgacttc ttccgcatca agtgttttgg ctctcaggcc gaggcccacg
     2941 gcaagtattt gggcaagggg tcgctggtat tcgtgcaggg caagattcgg aataccaagt
     3001 acgagaagga cggccagacg gtctacggga ccgacttcat tgccgataag gtggattatc
     3061 tggacaccaa ggcaccaggc gggtcaaatc aggaataagg gcacattgcc ccggcgtgag
     3121 tcggggcaat cccgcaagga gggtgaatga atcggacgtt tgaccggaag gcatacaggc
     3181 aagaactgat cgacgcgggg ttttccgccg aggatgccga aaccatcgca agccgcaccg
     3241 tcatgcgtgc gccccgcgaa accttccagt ccgtcggctc gatggtccag caagctacgg
     3301 ccaagatcga gcgcgacagc gtgcaactgg ctccccctgc cctgcccgcg ccatcggccg
     3361 ccgtggagcg ttcgcgtcgt cttgaacagg aggcggcagg tttggcgaag tcgatgacca
     3421 tcgacacgcg aggaactatg acgaccaaga agcgaaaaac cgccggcgag gacctggcaa
     3481 aacaggtcag cgaggccaag caggccgcgt tgctgaaaca cacgaagcag cagatcaagg
     3541 aaatgcagct ttccttgttc gatattgcgc cgtggccgga cacgatgcga gcgatgccaa
     3601 acgacacggc ccgctctgcc ctgttcacca cgcgcaacaa gaaaatcccg cgcgaggcgc
     3661 tgcaaaacaa ggtcattttc cacgtcaaca aggacgtgaa gatcacctac accggcgtcg
     3721 agctgcgggc cgacgatgac gaactggtgt ggcagcaggt gttggagtac gcgaagcgca
     3781 cccctatcgg cgagccgatc accttcacgt tctacgagct ttgccaggac ctgggctggt
     3841 cgatcaatgg ccggtattac acgaaggccg aggaatgcct gtcgcgccta caggcgacgg
     3901 cgatgggctt cacgtccgac cgcgttgggc acctggaatc ggtgtcgctg ctgcaccgct
     3961 tccgcgtcct ggaccgtggc aagaaaacgt cccgttgcca ggtcctgatc gacgaggaaa
     4021 tcgtcgtgct gtttgctggc gaccactaca cgaaattcat atgggagaag taccgcaagc
     4081 tgtcgccgac ggcccgacgg atgttcgact atttcagctc gcaccgggag ccgtacccgc
     4141 tcaagctgga aaccttccgc ctcatgtgcg gatcggattc cacccgcgtg aagaagtggc
     4201 gcgagcaggt cggcgaagcc tgcgaagagt tgcgaggcag cggcctggtg gaacacgcct
     4261 gggtcaatga tgacctggtg cattgcaaac gctagggcct tgtggggtca gttccggctg
     4321 ggggttcagc agcccctgct cggatctgtt ggaccggaca gtagtcatgg ttgatgggct
     4381 gcctgtatcg agtggtgatt ttgtgccgag ctgccggtcg gggagctgtt ggctggctgg
     4441 tggcaggata tattgtggtg taaacaaatt gacgcttaga caacttaata acacattgcg
     4501 gacgttttta atgtactggg gttgaacact ctgcggagaa ttaagggagt cacgttatga
     4561 cccccgccga tgacgcggga caagccgttt tacgtttgga actgacagaa ccgcaacgtt
     4621 gaaggagcca ctcagccgcg ggtttctgga gtttaatgag ctaagcacat acgtcagaaa
     4681 ccattattgc gcgttcaaaa gtcgcctaag gtcactatca gctagcaaat atttcttgtc
     4741 aaaatgctcc actgacgttc cataaattcc cctcggtatc caattagagt ctcatattca
     4801 ctctcaatcc aaataatctg caccggatct ggatcgtttc gcatgtctcc tgaaagaagg
     4861 cctgctgata ttagaagggc tactgaggct gatatgcctg ctgtgtgcac tattgtgaat
     4921 cattacattg agacttctac tgtgaatttc aggactgagc ctcaagaacc acaagagtgg
     4981 actgatgatc ttgtgaggct tagagagagg tatccttggc ttgttgctga agtggatggt
     5041 gaagtggctg gtattgctta tgctggtcct tggaaggcta ggaatgctta cgattggact
     5101 gctgagtcta ctgtttacgt gtctcctagg catcaaagaa ctggtcttgg atctactctt
     5161 tacactcatc ttttgaagtc tttggaggct cagggtttca agtctgtggt tgctgtgatt
     5221 ggacttccta atgatccttc tgtgaggatg catgaggctc ttggttatgc tcctagggga
     5281 atgcttagag ctgctggttt caaacatgga aattggcatg atgtgggatt ctggcagctt
     5341 gatttctctc ttcctgttcc tcctagacct gttcttcctg tgactgagat ttgagcggga
     5401 ctctggatct agagtcaagc agatcgttca aacatttggc aataaagttt cttaagattg
     5461 aatcctgttg ccggtcttgc gatgattatc atataatttc tgttgaatta cgttaagcat
     5521 gtaataatta acatgtaatg catgacgtta tttatgagat gggtttttat gattagagtc
     5581 ccgcaattat acatttaata cgcgatagaa aacaaaatat agcgcgcaaa ctaggataaa
     5641 ttatcgcgcg cggtgtcatc tatgttacta gatctgcctt gtcttcgcag ctggcacgac
     5701 aggtttgccg actggaaagc gggcagtgag cgcaacgcaa ttaatgtgag ttagctcact
     5761 cattaggcac cccaggcttt acactttatg cttccggctc gtatgttgtg tggaattgtg
     5821 agcggataac aatttcacac aggaaacagc tatgaccatg attacgccaa gcttgcatgc
     5881 ctgcaggtcg actctagagg atccccgggt accgagctcg aattcactgg ccgtcgtttt
     5941 acaacgccgc gactgggaaa atcctggcgt tacccaactt aatcgccttg cagcacatcc
     6001 ccctttcgcc agctggcgta atagcgaaga ggcccgcacc gatcgccctt cccaacagtt
     6061 gcgcagcctg aatggcgaat ggcgcctgat gcggtatttt ctccttacgc atctgtgcgg
     6121 tatttcacac cgcatatggt gcactctcag tacaatctgc tctgatgccg catagttaag
     6181 ccagccccga cacccgccaa cacccgctga cgcgccctga cgggcttgtc tgctcccggc
     6241 atccgcttac agacaagctg tgac
//
