# Supplementary material for: MozClo: An Expanded MoClo Toolset for Large Multigene Assembly and Plant Transformations
Source: bioRxiv preprint, doi:10.64898/2026.07.09.737387, version 1 (2026-07-10)
Supplement: Plasmid Sequences [file 737387_file05.zip › pMOZ-L2-Hyg.gb]

LOCUS       pMOZ-L2-Hyg             7537 bp    DNA     circular SYN 04-JUL-2026
DEFINITION  synthetic circular DNA
ACCESSION   .
VERSION     .
KEYWORDS    .
SOURCE      synthetic DNA construct
  ORGANISM  synthetic DNA construct
REFERENCE   1  (bases 1 to 7537)
  AUTHORS   SnapGene License
  TITLE     Direct Submission
  JOURNAL   Exported Jul 5, 2026 from SnapGene 8.2.2
            https://www.snapgene.com
FEATURES             Location/Qualifiers
     source          1..7537
                     /mol_type="other DNA"
                     /organism="synthetic DNA construct"
     primer_bind     1..40
                     /label=1356
     misc_feature    58..313
                     /label=Tagurit
     misc_feature    complement(314..437)
                     /label=RB
                     /note="RB"
     rep_origin      457..1074
                     /direction=RIGHT
                     /standard_name="oriV"
                     /label=oriV
                     /note="oriV"
                     /note="shows similarity to GenBank Accession Number M20134"
     CDS             1276..2067
                     /codon_start=1
                     /label=NPTII
                     /note="NPTII"
                     /translation="MAKMRISPELKKLIEKYRCVKDTEGMSPAKVYKLVGENENLYLKM
                     TDSRYKGTTYDVEREKDMMLWLEGKLPVPKVLHFERHDGWSNLLMSEADGVLCSEEYED
                     EQSPEKIIELYAECIRLFHSIDISDCPYTNSLDSRLAELDYLLNNDLADVDCENWEEDT
                     PFKDPRELYDFLKTEKPEEELVFSHGDLGDSNIFVKDGKVSGFIDLGRSGRADKWYDIA
                     FCVRSLREDIGEEQYVELFFDLLGIKPDWEKIKYYILLDELF"
     misc_feature    complement(2075..2864)
                     /label=pUC ori
                     /note="pUC ori"
     CDS             3165..4313
                     /codon_start=1
                     /label=RK2 TrfA
                     /note="RK2 TrfA"
                     /translation="MNRTFDRKAYRQELIDAGFSAEDAETIASRTVMRAPRETFQSVGS
                     MVQQATAKIERDSVQLAPPALPAPSAAVERSRRLEQEAAGLAKSMTIDTRGTMTTKKRK
                     TAGEDLAKQVSEAKQAALLKHTKQQIKEMQLSLFDIAPWPDTMRAMPNDTARSALFTTR
                     NKKIPREALQNKVIFHVNKDVKITYTGVELRADDDELVWQQVLEYAKRTPIGEPITFTF
                     YELCQDLGWSINGRYYTKAEECLSRLQATAMGFTSDRVGHLESVSLLHRFRVLDRGKKT
                     SRCQVLIDEEIVVLFAGDHYTKFIWEKYRKLSPTARRMFDYFSSHREPYPLKLETFRLM
                     CGSDSTRVKKWREQVGEACEELRGSGLVEHAWVNDDLVHCKR"
     misc_feature    complement(4390..4540)
                     /label=LB
                     /note="LB"
     primer_bind     complement(4522..4569)
                     /label=1357
     primer_bind     4535..4591
                     /label=1358
     promoter        4552..5469
                     /label=Solanum tuberosum ubi3 Promoter
     CDS             5498..6520
                     /codon_start=1
                     /gene="aph(4)-Ia"
                     /product="aminoglycoside phosphotransferase from E. coli"
                     /label=HygR
                     /note="confers resistance to hygromycin"
                     /translation="MKKPELTATSVEKFLIEKFDSVSDLMQLSEGEESRAFSFDVGGRG
                     YVLRVNSCADGFYKDRYVYRHFASAALPIPEVLDIGAFSESLTYCISRRAQGVTLQDLP
                     ETELPAVLQPVAEAMDAIAAADLSQTSGFGPFGPQGIGQYTTWRDFVCAIADPHVYHWQ
                     TVMDDTVSASVAQALDELMLWAEDCPEVRHLVHADFGSNNVLTDNGRITAVIDWSEAMF
                     GDSQYEVANIFFWRPWLACMEQQTRYFERRHPELAGSPRLRAYMLRIGLDQLYQSLVDG
                     NFDDAAWAQGRCDAIVRSGAGTVGRTQIARRSAAVWTDGCVEVLADSGNRRPSTRPRAK
                     E"
     terminator      6568..6965
                     /label=ubi3 Terminator
     primer_bind     complement(6940..6996)
                     /label=1359
     primer_bind     6948..6992
                     /label=1360
     promoter        6978..7142
                     /label=Lac Promoter
     CDS             7143..7463
                     /codon_start=1
                     /label=LacZ
                     /translation="MTMITPSLHACRSTLEDPRVPSSNSLAVVLQRRDWENPGVTQLNR
                     LAAHPPFASWRNSEEARTDRPSQQLRSLNGEWRLMRYFLLTHLCGISHRIWCTLSTICS
                     DAA"
     terminator      join(7467..7537,1..18)
                     /label=Lac Term
     primer_bind     complement(join(7534..7537,1..36))
                     /label=1361
ORIGIN
        1 ttacagacaa gctgtgacca agtggaagac aagggacacg aagtgatccg tttaaactga
       61 cggtgagata acgcactgga tcggggctta atatctcgtg gagcgtggga atggtgctgc
      121 ctcctgcgag aaagcggtat gagccctaca cctgagcggt aatccgagca gacccggtgg
      181 ttatagtagt ccctggtgta attacagctt tgattagatc aaatgcatcg gtagccgttc
      241 agtaccctcc cttgttgcac caacgcatct gtcttgccta gtctacaatt gtctcttcta
      301 agaggctaat gtcaaactat cagtgtttga caggatatat tggcgggtaa acctaagaga
      361 aaagagcgtt tattagaata atcggatatt taaaagggcg tgaaaaggtt tatccgttcg
      421 tccatttgta tgtgccagcc gcctttgcga cgctcaccgg gctggttgcc ctcgccgctg
      481 ggctggcggc cgtctatggc cctgcaaacg cgccagaaac gccgtcgaag ccgtgtgcga
      541 gacaccgcgg ccgccggcgt tgtggatacc tcgcggaaaa cttggccctc actgacagat
      601 gaggggcgga cgttgacact tgaggggccg actcacccgg cgcggcgttg acagatgagg
      661 ggcaggctcg atttcggccg gcgacgtgga gctggccagc ctcgcaaatc ggcgaaaacg
      721 cctgatttta cgcgagtttc ccacagatga tgtggacaag cctggggata agtgccctgc
      781 ggtattgaca cttgaggggc gcgactactg acagatgagg ggcgcgatcc ttgacacttg
      841 aggggcagag tgctgacaga tgaggggcgc acctattgac atttgagggg ctgtccacag
      901 gcagaaaatc cagcatttgc aagggtttcc gcccgttttt cggccaccgc taacctgtct
      961 tttaacctgc ttttaaacca atatttataa accttgtttt taaccagggc tgcgccctgt
     1021 gcgcgtgacc gcgcacgccg aaggggggtg cccccccttc tcgaaccctc ccggcccgct
     1081 aacgcgggcc tcccatcccc ccaggggctg cgcccctcgg ccgcgaacgg cctcacccca
     1141 aaaatggcag cgctggccaa ttcccgagtg cgcggaaccc ctatttgttt atttttctaa
     1201 atacattcaa atatgtatcc gctcatgaga caataaccct gataaatgct tcaataatat
     1261 tgaaaaagga agagtatggc taaaatgaga atatcaccgg aattgaaaaa actgatcgaa
     1321 aaataccgct gcgtaaaaga tacggaagga atgtctcctg ctaaggtata taagctggtg
     1381 ggagaaaatg aaaacctata tttaaaaatg acggacagcc ggtataaagg gaccacctat
     1441 gatgtggaac gggaaaagga catgatgcta tggctggaag gaaagctgcc tgttccaaag
     1501 gtcctgcact ttgaacggca tgatggctgg agcaatctgc tcatgagtga ggccgatggc
     1561 gtcctttgct cggaagagta tgaagatgaa caaagccctg aaaagattat cgagctgtat
     1621 gcggagtgca tcaggctctt tcactccatc gacatatcgg attgtcccta tacgaatagc
     1681 ttagacagcc gcttagccga attggattac ttactgaata acgatctggc cgatgtggat
     1741 tgcgaaaact gggaagagga cactccattt aaagatccgc gcgagctgta tgatttttta
     1801 aagacggaaa agcccgaaga ggaacttgtc ttttcccacg gcgacctggg agacagcaac
     1861 atctttgtga aagatggcaa agtaagtggc tttattgatc ttgggagaag cggcagggcg
     1921 gacaagtggt atgacattgc cttctgcgtc cggtcgctca gggaggatat cggggaagaa
     1981 cagtatgtcg agctattttt tgacttactg gggatcaagc ctgattggga gaaaataaaa
     2041 tattatattt tactggatga attgttttag ctgtcagacc aagtttactc atatatactt
     2101 tagattgatt taaaacttca tttttaattt aaaaggatct aggtgaagat cctttttgat
     2161 aatctcatga ccaaaatccc ttaacgtgag ttttcgttcc actgagcgtc agaccccgta
     2221 gaaaagatca aaggatcttc ttgagatcct ttttttctgc gcgtaatctg ctgcttgcaa
     2281 acaaaaaaac caccgctacc agcggtggtt tgtttgccgg atcaagagct accaactctt
     2341 tttccgaagg taactggctt cagcagagcg cagataccaa atactgttct tctagtgtag
     2401 ccgtagttag gccaccactt caagaactct gtagcaccgc ctacatacct cgctctgcta
     2461 atcctgttac cagtggctgc tgccagtggc gataagtcgt gtcttaccgg gttggactca
     2521 agacgatagt taccggataa ggcgcagcgg tcgggctgaa cggggggttc gtgcacacag
     2581 cccagcttgg agcgaacgac ctacaccgaa ctgagatacc tacagcgtga gctatgagaa
     2641 agcgccacgc ttcccgaagg gagaaaggcg gacaggtatc cggtaagcgg cagggtcgga
     2701 acaggagagc gcacgaggga gcttccaggg ggaaacgcct ggtatcttta tagtcctgtc
     2761 gggtttcgcc acctctgact tgagcgtcga tttttgtgat gctcgtcagg ggggcggagc
     2821 ctatggaaaa acgccagcaa cgcggccttt ttacggttcc tggcagatcc tagatgtggc
     2881 gcaacgatgc cggcgacaag caggagcgca ccgacttctt ccgcatcaag tgttttggct
     2941 ctcaggccga ggcccacggc aagtatttgg gcaaggggtc gctggtattc gtgcagggca
     3001 agattcggaa taccaagtac gagaaggacg gccagacggt ctacgggacc gacttcattg
     3061 ccgataaggt ggattatctg gacaccaagg caccaggcgg gtcaaatcag gaataagggc
     3121 acattgcccc ggcgtgagtc ggggcaatcc cgcaaggagg gtgaatgaat cggacgtttg
     3181 accggaaggc atacaggcaa gaactgatcg acgcggggtt ttccgccgag gatgccgaaa
     3241 ccatcgcaag ccgcaccgtc atgcgtgcgc cccgcgaaac cttccagtcc gtcggctcga
     3301 tggtccagca agctacggcc aagatcgagc gcgacagcgt gcaactggct ccccctgccc
     3361 tgcccgcgcc atcggccgcc gtggagcgtt cgcgtcgtct tgaacaggag gcggcaggtt
     3421 tggcgaagtc gatgaccatc gacacgcgag gaactatgac gaccaagaag cgaaaaaccg
     3481 ccggcgagga cctggcaaaa caggtcagcg aggccaagca ggccgcgttg ctgaaacaca
     3541 cgaagcagca gatcaaggaa atgcagcttt ccttgttcga tattgcgccg tggccggaca
     3601 cgatgcgagc gatgccaaac gacacggccc gctctgccct gttcaccacg cgcaacaaga
     3661 aaatcccgcg cgaggcgctg caaaacaagg tcattttcca cgtcaacaag gacgtgaaga
     3721 tcacctacac cggcgtcgag ctgcgggccg acgatgacga actggtgtgg cagcaggtgt
     3781 tggagtacgc gaagcgcacc cctatcggcg agccgatcac cttcacgttc tacgagcttt
     3841 gccaggacct gggctggtcg atcaatggcc ggtattacac gaaggccgag gaatgcctgt
     3901 cgcgcctaca ggcgacggcg atgggcttca cgtccgaccg cgttgggcac ctggaatcgg
     3961 tgtcgctgct gcaccgcttc cgcgtcctgg accgtggcaa gaaaacgtcc cgttgccagg
     4021 tcctgatcga cgaggaaatc gtcgtgctgt ttgctggcga ccactacacg aaattcatat
     4081 gggagaagta ccgcaagctg tcgccgacgg cccgacggat gttcgactat ttcagctcgc
     4141 accgggagcc gtacccgctc aagctggaaa ccttccgcct catgtgcgga tcggattcca
     4201 cccgcgtgaa gaagtggcgc gagcaggtcg gcgaagcctg cgaagagttg cgaggcagcg
     4261 gcctggtgga acacgcctgg gtcaatgatg acctggtgca ttgcaaacgc tagggccttg
     4321 tggggtcagt tccggctggg ggttcagcag cccctgctcg gatctgttgg accggacagt
     4381 agtcatggtt gatgggctgc ctgtatcgag tggtgatttt gtgccgagct gccggtcggg
     4441 gagctgttgg ctggctggtg gcaggatata ttgtggtgta aacaaattga cgcttagaca
     4501 acttaataac acattgcgga cgtttttaat gtactggggt tgaacactct gaaagcacat
     4561 agttatcgat ttaaatttca tcgaagagat taatatcgaa taatcatata catactttaa
     4621 atacataaca aattttaaat acatatatct ggtatataat taatttttta aagtcatgaa
     4681 gtatgtatca aatacacata tggaaaaaat taactattca taatttaaaa aatagaaaag
     4741 atacatctag tgaaattagg tgcatgtatc aaatacatta ggaaaagggc atatatcttg
     4801 atctagataa ttaacgattt tgatttatgt ataatttcca aatgaaggtt tatatctact
     4861 tcagaaataa caatatactt ttatcagaac attcaacaaa gtaacaacca actagagtga
     4921 aaaatacaca ttgttctcta gacatacaaa attgagaaaa gaatctcaaa atttagagaa
     4981 acaaatctga atttctagaa gaaaaaaata attatgcact ttgctattgc tcgaaaaata
     5041 aatgaaagaa attagacttt tttaaaagat gttagactag atatactcaa aagctattaa
     5101 aggagtaata ttcttcttac attaagtatt ttagttacag tcctgtaatt aaagacacat
     5161 tttagattgt atctaaactt aaatgtatct agaatacata tatttgaatg catcatatac
     5221 atgtatccga cacaccaatt ctcataaaaa acgtaatatc ctaaactaat ttatccttca
     5281 agtcaactta agcccaatat acattttcat ctctaaaggc ccaagtggca caaaatgtca
     5341 ggcccaatta cgaagaaaag ggcttgtaaa accctaataa agtggcactg gcagagctta
     5401 cactctcatt ccatcaacaa agaaacccta aaagccgcag cgccactgat ttctctcctc
     5461 caggcgaagg atctcgactc taggggggca ataagatatg aaaaagcctg aactcaccgc
     5521 gacgtctgtc gagaagtttc tgatcgaaaa gttcgacagc gtctccgacc tgatgcagct
     5581 ctcggagggc gaagaatctc gtgctttcag cttcgatgta ggagggcgtg gatatgtcct
     5641 gcgggtaaat agctgcgccg atggtttcta caaagatcgt tatgtttatc ggcactttgc
     5701 atcggccgcg ctcccgattc cggaagtgct tgacattggg gcattcagcg agagcctgac
     5761 ctattgcatc tcccgccgtg cacagggtgt cacgttgcaa gacctgcctg aaaccgaact
     5821 gcccgctgtt ctgcagccgg tcgcggaggc catggatgcg atcgctgcgg ccgatcttag
     5881 ccagacgagc gggttcggcc cattcggacc gcaaggaatc ggtcaataca ctacatggcg
     5941 tgatttcgta tgcgcgattg ctgatcccca tgtgtatcac tggcaaactg tgatggacga
     6001 caccgtcagt gcgtccgtcg cgcaggctct cgatgagctg atgctttggg ccgaggactg
     6061 ccccgaagtc cggcacctcg tgcacgcgga tttcggctcc aacaatgtcc tgacggacaa
     6121 tggccgcata acagcggtca ttgactggag cgaggcgatg ttcggggatt cccaatacga
     6181 ggtcgccaac atcttcttct ggaggccgtg gttggcttgt atggagcagc agacgcgcta
     6241 cttcgagcgg aggcatccgg agcttgcagg atcgccgcgg ctccgggcgt atatgctccg
     6301 cattggtctt gaccaactct atcagagctt ggttgacggc aatttcgatg atgcagcttg
     6361 ggcgcagggt cgatgcgacg caatcgtccg atccggagcc gggactgtcg ggcgtacaca
     6421 aatcgcccgc agaagcgcgg ccgtctggac cgatggctgt gtagaagtac tcgccgatag
     6481 tggaaaccga cgccccagca ctcgtccgag ggcaaaggaa tagagtagat gccgaccggg
     6541 atcaattcgg cttgatccaa attttgattt taatgtttag caaatgtcct atcagttttc
     6601 tctttttgtc gaacggtaat ttagagtttt ttttgctata tggattttcg tttttgatgt
     6661 atgtgacaac cctcgggatt gttgatttat ttcaaaacta agagtttttg cttattgttc
     6721 tcgtctattt tggatatcaa tcttagtttt atatcttttc tagttctcta cgtgttaaat
     6781 gttcaacaca ctagcaattt ggctgcagcg tatggattat ggaactatca agtctgtggg
     6841 atcgataaat atgcttctca ggaatttgag attttacagt ctttatgctc attgggttga
     6901 gtataatata gtaaaaaaat agtaaattta agcaataatg ttaggtgcta tgtgtctgtc
     6961 gagactgcct tgtcttcgca gctggcacga caggtttgcc gactggaaag cgggcagtga
     7021 gcgcaacgca attaatgtga gttagctcac tcattaggca ccccaggctt tacactttat
     7081 gcttccggct cgtatgttgt gtggaattgt gagcggataa caatttcaca caggaaacag
     7141 ctatgaccat gattacgcca agcttgcatg cctgcaggtc gactctagag gatccccggg
     7201 taccgagctc gaattcactg gccgtcgttt tacaacgccg cgactgggaa aatcctggcg
     7261 ttacccaact taatcgcctt gcagcacatc cccctttcgc cagctggcgt aatagcgaag
     7321 aggcccgcac cgatcgccct tcccaacagt tgcgcagcct gaatggcgaa tggcgcctga
     7381 tgcggtattt tctccttacg catctgtgcg gtatttcaca ccgcatatgg tgcactctca
     7441 gtacaatctg ctctgatgcc gcatagttaa gccagccccg acacccgcca acacccgctg
     7501 acgcgccctg acgggcttgt ctgctcccgg catccgc
//
